# Supplementary material for: Genetically Encoded Red Photosensitizers with Enhanced Phototoxicity
Source: Int J Mol Sci. 2020 Nov 20;21(22):8800. doi: 10.3390/ijms21228800 (PMC7709005; doi:10.3390/ijms21228800)
Supplement: Supplementary file 1 [file ijms-21-08800-s001.zip › Supplementary/Sequences/CMV_mito_KillerRed_T2A-TagBFP pLVT.gb]

LOCUS       CMV_mito_KillerRed_T2A- 8283 bp ds-DNA     circular     08-OCT-2020
DEFINITION  .
FEATURES             Location/Qualifiers
     rep_origin      7155..7837
                     /label="ColE1 origin"
                     /ApEinfo_revcolor=#9eafd2
                     /ApEinfo_fwdcolor=#9eafd2
     misc_feature    1075..1308
                     /label="RRE"
                     /ApEinfo_revcolor=#c7b0e3
                     /ApEinfo_fwdcolor=#c7b0e3
     misc_feature    3398..4090
                     /label="TagBFP2"
                     /ApEinfo_revcolor=#84b0dc
                     /ApEinfo_fwdcolor=#84b0dc
     misc_binding    8177..8199
                     /label="LacO"
                     /ApEinfo_revcolor=#84b0dc
                     /ApEinfo_fwdcolor=#84b0dc
     rep_origin      5628..5934
                     /label="F1 ori"
                     /ApEinfo_revcolor=#9eafd2
                     /ApEinfo_fwdcolor=#9eafd2
     misc_feature    3335..3397
                     /label="T2A"
                     /ApEinfo_revcolor=#c7b0e3
                     /ApEinfo_fwdcolor=#c7b0e3
     misc_feature    234..239
                     /label="BsaI 1"
                     /ApEinfo_revcolor=#c7b0e3
                     /ApEinfo_fwdcolor=#c7b0e3
     misc_feature    1804..1921
                     /label="cPPT/CTS"
                     /ApEinfo_revcolor=#faac61
                     /ApEinfo_fwdcolor=#faac61
     misc_feature    2609..3334
                     /label="KillerRed"
                     /ApEinfo_revcolor=#ff9ccd
                     /ApEinfo_fwdcolor=#ff9ccd
     misc_feature    5254..5389
                     /label="SV40 ori"
                     /ApEinfo_revcolor=#b7e6d7
                     /ApEinfo_fwdcolor=#b7e6d7
     misc_feature    6200..6268
                     /label="signal sequence"
                     /ApEinfo_revcolor=#c6c9d1
                     /ApEinfo_fwdcolor=#c6c9d1
     promoter        8143..8173
                     /label="lac promoter"
                     /ApEinfo_revcolor=#c7b0e3
                     /ApEinfo_fwdcolor=#c7b0e3
     misc_feature    1945..2500
                     /label="CMV promoter"
                     /ApEinfo_revcolor=#c7b0e3
                     /ApEinfo_fwdcolor=#c7b0e3
     primer_bind     complement(5450..5467)
                     /label="M13-fwd"
                     /ApEinfo_revcolor=#85dae9
                     /ApEinfo_fwdcolor=#85dae9
     misc_feature    1..232
                     /label="RSV"
                     /ApEinfo_revcolor=#c7b0e3
                     /ApEinfo_fwdcolor=#c7b0e3
     misc_feature    6095..6199
                     /label="AmpR promoter"
                     /ApEinfo_revcolor=#9eafd2
                     /ApEinfo_fwdcolor=#9eafd2
     CDS             5538..5606
                     /label="LacZ alpha"
                     /ApEinfo_revcolor=#84b0dc
                     /ApEinfo_fwdcolor=#84b0dc
     misc_feature    5114..5235
                     /label="SV40 polyA"
                     /ApEinfo_revcolor=#84b0dc
                     /ApEinfo_fwdcolor=#84b0dc
     CDS             6398..7057
                     /label="AmpR"
                     /ApEinfo_revcolor=#ffef86
                     /ApEinfo_fwdcolor=#ffef86
     primer_bind     8243..8262
                     /label="T3"
                     /ApEinfo_revcolor=#85dae9
                     /ApEinfo_fwdcolor=#85dae9
     rep_origin      5611..6066
                     /label="M13 origin"
                     /ApEinfo_revcolor=#9eafd2
                     /ApEinfo_fwdcolor=#9eafd2
     misc_feature    233..413
                     /label="5' LTR (truncated)"
                     /ApEinfo_revcolor=#b1ff67
                     /ApEinfo_fwdcolor=#b1ff67
     misc_feature    2501..2608
                     /label="Human_mitohondrial_localisation_signal"
                     /ApEinfo_revcolor=#b4abac
                     /ApEinfo_fwdcolor=#b4abac
     misc_feature    8107..8128
                     /label="CAP binding site"
                     /ApEinfo_revcolor=#f58a5e
                     /ApEinfo_fwdcolor=#f58a5e
     misc_feature    4809..5042
                     /label="3' UTR (deltaU3) = SIN"
                     /ApEinfo_revcolor=#faac61
                     /ApEinfo_fwdcolor=#faac61
     misc_feature    4863..4868
                     /label="BsaI 2"
                     /ApEinfo_revcolor=#ff9ccd
                     /ApEinfo_fwdcolor=#ff9ccd
     misc_feature    4107..4695
                     /label="WPRE"
                     /ApEinfo_revcolor=#f8d3a9
                     /ApEinfo_fwdcolor=#f8d3a9
     promoter        8242..8260
                     /label="T3 promoter"
                     /ApEinfo_revcolor=#9eafd2
                     /ApEinfo_fwdcolor=#9eafd2
     primer_bind     complement(5421..5441)
                     /label="T7"
                     /ApEinfo_revcolor=#85dae9
                     /ApEinfo_fwdcolor=#85dae9
     misc_feature    457..582
                     /label="HIV-1 psi"
                     /ApEinfo_revcolor=#b4abac
                     /ApEinfo_fwdcolor=#b4abac
     misc_feature    6915..6920
                     /label="BsaI 3"
                     /ApEinfo_revcolor=#b4abac
                     /ApEinfo_fwdcolor=#b4abac
     primer_bind     8205..8225
                     /label="M13-rev"
                     /ApEinfo_revcolor=#85dae9
                     /ApEinfo_fwdcolor=#85dae9
ORIGIN
        1 ttaatgtagt cttatgcaat actcttgtag tcttgcaaca tggtaacgat gagttagcaa
       61 catgccttac aaggagagaa aaagcaccgt gcatgccgat tggtggaagt aaggtggtac
      121 gatcgtgcct tattaggaag gcaacagacg ggtctgacat ggattggacg aaccactgaa
      181 ttgccgcatt gcagagatat tgtatttaag tgcctagctc gatacaataa acgggCctct
      241 ctggttagac cagatctgag cctgggagct ctctggctaa ctagggaacc cactgcttaa
      301 gcctcaataa agcttgcctt gagtgcttca agtagtgtgt gcccgtctgt tgtgtgactc
      361 tggtaactag agatccctca gaccctttta gtcagtgtgg aaaatctcta gcagtggcgc
      421 ccgaacaggg acctgaaagc gaaagggaaa ccagagctct ctcgacgcag gactcggctt
      481 gctgaagcgc gcacggcaag aggcgagggg cggcgactgg tgagtacgcc aaaaattttg
      541 actagcggag gctagaagga gagagatggg tgcgagagcg tcagtattaa gcgggggaga
      601 attagatcgc gatgggaaaa aattcggtta aggccagggg gaaagaaaaa atataaatta
      661 aaacatatag tatgggcaag cagggagcta gaacgattcg cagttaatcc tggcctgtta
      721 gaaacatcag aaggctgtag acaaatactg ggacagctac aaccatccct tcagacagga
      781 tcagaagaac ttagatcatt atataataca gtagcaaccc tctattgtgt gcatcaaagg
      841 atagagataa aagacaccaa ggaagcttta gacaagatag aggaagagca aaacaaaagt
      901 aagaccaccg cacagcaagc ggccgctgat cttcagacct ggaggaggag atatgaggga
      961 caattggaga agtgaattat ataaatataa agtagtaaaa attgaaccat taggagtagc
     1021 acccaccaag gcaaagagaa gagtggtgca gagagaaaaa agagcagtgg gaataggagc
     1081 tttgttcctt gggttcttgg gagcagcagg aagcactatg ggcgcagcct caatgacgct
     1141 gacggtacag gccagacaat tattgtctgg tatagtgcag cagcagaaca atttgctgag
     1201 ggctattgag gcgcaacagc atctgttgca actcacagtc tggggcatca agcagctcca
     1261 ggcaagaatc ctggctgtgg aaagatacct aaaggatcaa cagctcctgg ggatttgggg
     1321 ttgctctgga aaactcattt gcaccactgc tgtgccttgg aatgctagtt ggagtaataa
     1381 atctctggaa cagatttgga atcacacgac ctggatggag tgggacagag aaattaacaa
     1441 ttacacaagc ttaatacact ccttaattga agaatcgcaa aaccagcaag aaaagaatga
     1501 acaagaatta ttggaattag ataaatgggc aagtttgtgg aattggttta acataacaaa
     1561 ttggctgtgg tatataaaat tattcataat gatagtagga ggcttggtag gtttaagaat
     1621 agtttttgct gtactttcta tagtgaatag agttaggcag ggatattcac cattatcgtt
     1681 tcagacccac ctcccaaccc cgaggggacc cgacaggccc gaaggaatag aagaagaagg
     1741 tggagagaga gacagagaca gatccattcg attagtgaac ggatctcgac ggtatcggtt
     1801 aacttttaaa agaaaagggg ggattggggg gtacagtgca ggggaaagaa tagtagacat
     1861 aatagcaaca gacatacaaa ctaaagaatt acaaaaacaa attacaaaaa ttcaaaattt
     1921 tccgatcacg agacTAGCgg atccggagcg ttacataact tacggtaaat ggcccgcctg
     1981 gctgaccgcc caacgacccc cgcccattga cgtcaataat gacgtatgtt cccatagtaa
     2041 cgccaatagg gactttccat tgacgtcaat gggtggagta tttacggtaa actgcccact
     2101 tggcagtaca tcaagtgtat catatgccaa gtacgccccc tattgacgtc aatgacggta
     2161 aatggcccgc ctggcattat gcccagtaca tgaccttatg ggactttcct acttggcagt
     2221 acatctacgt attagtcatc gctattacca tggtgatgcg gttttggcag tacatcaatg
     2281 ggcgtggata gcggtttgac tcacggggat ttccaagtct ccaccccatt gacgtcaatg
     2341 ggagtttgtt ttggcaccaa aatcaacggg actttccaaa atgtcgtaac aactccgccc
     2401 cattgacgca aatgggcggt aggcgtgtac ggtgggaggt ctatataagc agagctggtt
     2461 tagtgaaccg tcagatccgc tagcgctacc ggtcgccacc ATGTCCGTCC TGACGCCGCT
     2521 GCTGCTGCGG GGCTTGACAG GCTCGGCCCG GCGGCTCCCA GTGCCGCGCG CCAAGATCCA
     2581 TTCGTTGGGG GATCCACCGG TCGCCACAAT GAGAGGATCC GAGGGCGGCC CCGCCCTGTT
     2641 CCAGagtGAC ATGACCTTCA AAATCTTCAT CGACGGCGAG GTGAATGGCC AGAAGTTCAC
     2701 CATCGTGGCC GACGGCAGCA GCAAGTTCCC CCACGGCGAC TTCAACGTGC ATGCCGTGTG
     2761 CGAAACCGGC AAGCTGCCCA TGAGCTGGAA GCCCATCTGC CACCTGATCC AGTACGGCGA
     2821 GCCCTTCTTC GCCCGCTACC CCGACGGCAT CAGCCATTTC GCCCAGGAGT GCTTCCCCGA
     2881 GGGCCTGAGC ATCGACCGCA CCGTGCGCTT CGAGAACGAC GGCACCATGA CCAGCCACCA
     2941 CACCTACGAG CTGGACGACA CCTGCGTGGT GAGCCGCATC ACCGTGAACT GCGACGGCTT
     3001 CCAGCCCGAC GGCCCCATCA TGCGCGACCA GCTGGTGGAC ATCCTGCCCA ACGAAACCCA
     3061 CATGTTCCCC CACGGCCCCA ACGCCGTGCG CCAGCTGGCC TTCATCGGCT TCACCACCGC
     3121 CGACGGCGGC CTGATGATGG GCCACTTCGA CAGCAAGATG ACCTTCAACG GCAGTCGCGC
     3181 CATCGAGATC CCCGGCCCAC ATTTCGTGAC CATCATCACC AAGCAGATGA GGGACACCAG
     3241 CGACAAGCGC GACCACGTGT GCCAGCGCGA GGTGGCCTAC GCCCACAGCG TACCCCGCAT
     3301 CACCAGCGCC ATCGGTAGCG ACGAGGATTC AGGTggtagc ggagagggca gaggaagcct
     3361 tctaacatgc ggtgacgtgg aggagaatcc cggcccaatg agcgagctga ttaaggagaa
     3421 catgcacatg aagctgtaca tggagggcac cgtggacaac catcacttca agtgcacatc
     3481 cgagggcgaa ggcaagccct acgagggcac ccagaccatg agaatcaagg tggtcgaggg
     3541 cggccctctc cccttcgcct tcgacatcct ggctactagc ttcctctacg gcagcaagac
     3601 cttcatcaac cacacccagg gcatccccga cttcttcaag cagtccttcc ctgagggctt
     3661 cacatgggag agagtcacca catacgaaga tgggggcgtg ctgaccgcta cccaggacac
     3721 cagcctccag gacggctgcc tcatctacaa cgtcaagatc agaggggtga acttcacatc
     3781 caacggccct gtgatgcaga agaaaacact cggctgggag gccttcaccg aaacgctgta
     3841 ccccgctgac ggcggcctgg aaggcagaaa cgacatggcc ctgaagctcg tgggcgggag
     3901 ccatctgatc gcaaacgcca agaccacata tagatccaag aaacccgcta agaacctcaa
     3961 gatgcctggc gtctactatg tggactacag actggaaaga atcaaggagg ccaacaacga
     4021 gacctacgtc gagcagcacg aggtggcagt ggccagatac tgcgacctcc ctagcaaact
     4081 ggggcacaag TGATAAgtcg ACCGataatc aacctctgga ttacaaaatt tgtgaaagat
     4141 tgactggtat tcttaactat gttgctcctt ttacgctatg tggatacgct gctttaatgc
     4201 ctttgtatca tgctattgct tcccgtatgg ctttcatttt ctcctccttg tataaatcct
     4261 ggttgctgtc tctttatgag gagttgtggc ccgttgtcag gcaacgtggc gtggtgtgca
     4321 ctgtgtttgc tgacgcaacc cccactggtt ggggcattgc caccacctgt cagctccttt
     4381 ccgggacttt cgctttcccc ctccctattg ccacggcgga actcatcgcc gcctgccttg
     4441 cccgctgctg gacaggggct cggctgttgg gcactgacaa ttccgtggtg ttgtcgggga
     4501 agctgacgtc ctttccatgg ctgctcgcct gtgttgccac ctggattctg cgcgggacgt
     4561 ccttctgcta cgtcccttcg gccctcaatc cagcggacct tccttcccgc ggcctgctgc
     4621 cggctctgcg gcctcttccg cgtcttcgcc ttcgccctca gacgagtcgg atctcccttt
     4681 gggccgcctc cccgcatcgg gaattcgctc aagcttcgaa ttaattctgc agagctcggt
     4741 acctttaaga ccaatgactt acaaggcagc tgtagatctt agccactttt taaaagaaaa
     4801 ggggggactg gaagggctaa ttcactccca acgaagacaa gatctgcttt ttgcttgtac
     4861 tgggCctctc tggttagacc agatctgagc ctgggagctc tctggctaac tagggaaccc
     4921 actgcttaag cctcaataaa gcttgccttg agtgcttcaa gtagtgtgtg cccgtctgtt
     4981 gtgtgactct ggtaactaga gatccctcag acccttttag tcagtgtgga aaatctctag
     5041 cagtagtagt tcatgtcatc ttattattca gtatttataa cttgcaaaga aatgaatatc
     5101 agagagtgag aggaacttgt ttattgcagc ttataatggt tacaaataaa gcaatagcat
     5161 cacaaatttc acaaataaag catttttttc actgcattct agttgtggtt tgtccaaact
     5221 catcaatgta tcttatcatg tctggctcta gctatcccgc ccctaactcc gcccagttcc
     5281 gcccattctc cgccccatgg ctgactaatt ttttttattt atgcagaggc cgaggccgcc
     5341 tcggcctctg agctattcca gaagtagtga ggaggctttt ttggaggcct aggcttttgc
     5401 gtcgagacgt acccaattcg ccctatagtg agtcgtatta cgcgcgctca ctggccgtcg
     5461 ttttacaacg tcgtgactgg gaaaaccctg gcgttaccca acttaatcgc cttgcagcac
     5521 atcccccttt cgccagctgg cgtaatagcg aagaggcccg caccgatcgc ccttcccaac
     5581 agttgcgcag cctgaatggc gaatggcgcg nnnnnnnnnn nnnnnnnnnn nnnnnnnnnn
     5641 nnnnnnnnnn nnnnnnnnnn nnnnnnnnnn nnnnnnnnnn nnnnnnnnnn nnnnnnnnnn
     5701 nnnnnnnnnn nnnnnnnnnn nnnnnnnnnn nnnncnnnnn nnnnnnnnnn nnnnnnnnnn
     5761 nnnnnnnnnn nnnnnnnnnn nnnnnnnnnn nnnnnnnnnn nnnnnnnnnn nnnnnnnnnn
     5821 nnnnnnannn nnnnnnnnnn nnnnnnnnnn nnnnnnnnnn nnnnnnnnnn nnnnnncctt
     5881 tgacgttgga gtccacgttc tttnnnnnnn nnnnnnnnnn nnnnnnnnnn nnnnnnnnnn
     5941 accctatctc ggtctattct tttgatttat aagggatttt gccgatttcg gcctattggt
     6001 taaaaaatga gctgatttaa caaaaattta acgcgaattt taacaaaata ttaacgttta
     6061 caatttccca ggtggcactt ttcggggaaa tgtgcgcgga acccctattt gtttattttt
     6121 ctaaatacat tcaaatatgt atccgctcat gagacaataa ccctgataaa tgcttcaata
     6181 atattgaaaa aggaagagta tgagtattca acatttccgt gtcgccctta ttcccttttt
     6241 tgcggcattt tgccttcctg tttttgctca cccagaaacg ctggtgaaag taaaagatgc
     6301 tgaagatcag ttgggtgcac gagtgggtta catcgaactg gatctcaaca gcggtaagat
     6361 ccttgagagt tttcgccccg aagaacgttt tccaatgatg agcactttta aagttctgct
     6421 atgtggcgcg gtattatccc gtattgacgc cgggcaagag caactcggtc gccgcataca
     6481 ctattctcag aatgacttgg ttgagtactc accagtcaca gaaaagcatc ttacggatgg
     6541 catgacagta agagaattat gcagtgctgc cataaccatg agtgataaca ctgcggccaa
     6601 cttacttctg acaacgatcg gaggaccgaa ggagctaacc gcttttttgc acaacatggg
     6661 ggatcatgta actcgccttg atcgttggga accggagctg aatgaagcca taccaaacga
     6721 cgagcgtgac accacgatgc ctgtagcaat ggcaacaacg ttgcgcaaac tattaactgg
     6781 cgaactactt actctagctt cccggcaaca attaatagac tggatggagg cggataaagt
     6841 tgcaggacca cttctgcgct cggcccttcc ggctggctgg tttattgctg ataaatctgg
     6901 agccggtgag cgtgggtctc gcggtatcat tgcagcactg gggccagatg gtaagccctc
     6961 ccgtatcgta gttatctaca cgacggggag tcaggcaact atggatgaac gaaatagaca
     7021 gatcgctgag ataggtgcct cactgattaa gcattggtaa ctgtcagacc aagtttactc
     7081 atatatactt tagattgatt taaaacttca tttttaattt aaaaggatct aggtgaagat
     7141 cctttttgat aatctcatga ccaaaatccc ttaacgtgag ttttcgttcc actgagcgtc
     7201 agaccccgta gaaaagatca aaggatcttc ttgagatcct ttttttctgc gcgtaatctg
     7261 ctgcttgcaa acaaaaaaac caccgctacc agcggtggtt tgtttgccgg atcaagagct
     7321 accaactctt tttccgaagg taactggctt cagcagagcg cagataccaa atactgtcct
     7381 tctagtgtag ccgtagttag gccaccactt caagaactct gtagcaccgc ctacatacct
     7441 cgctctgcta atcctgttac cagtggctgc tgccagtggc gataagtcgt gtcttaccgg
     7501 gttggactca agacgatagt taccggataa ggcgcagcgg tcgggctgaa cggggggttc
     7561 gtgcacacag cccagcttgg agcgaacgac ctacaccgaa ctgagatacc tacagcgtga
     7621 gctatgagaa agcgccacgc ttcccgaagg gagaaaggcg gacaggtatc cggtaagcgg
     7681 cagggtcgga acaggagagc gcacgaggga gcttccaggg ggaaacgcct ggtatcttta
     7741 tagtcctgtc gggtttcgcc acctctgact tgagcgtcga tttttgtgat gctcgtcagg
     7801 ggggcggagc ctatggaaaa acgccagcaa cgcggccttt ttacggttcc tggccttttg
     7861 ctggcctttt gctcacatgt tctttcctgc gttatcccct gattctgtgg ataaccgtat
     7921 taccgccttt gagtgagctg ataccgctcg ccgcagccga acgaccgagc gcagcgagtc
     7981 agtgagcgag gaagcggaag agcgcccaat acgcaaaccg cctctccccg cgcgttggcc
     8041 gattcattaa tgcagctggc acgacaggtt tcccgactgg aaagcgggca gtgagcgcaa
     8101 cgcaattaat gtgagttagc tcactcatta ggcaccccag gctttacact ttatgcttcc
     8161 ggctcgtatg ttgtgtggaa ttgtgagcgg ataacaattt cacacaggaa acagctatga
     8221 ccatgattac gccaagcgcg caattaaccc tcactaaagg gaacaaaagc tggagctgca
     8281 agc
//
