# Supplementary material for: Genetically Encoded Red Photosensitizers with Enhanced Phototoxicity
Source: Int J Mol Sci. 2020 Nov 20;21(22):8800. doi: 10.3390/ijms21228800 (PMC7709005; doi:10.3390/ijms21228800)
Supplement: Supplementary file 1 [file ijms-21-08800-s001.zip › Supplementary/Sequences/CAG_mem_KillerRed2_T2A-TagBFP pLVT.gb]

LOCUS       CAG_mem_KillerRed2_T2A- 8391 bp ds-DNA     circular     08-OCT-2020
DEFINITION  .
FEATURES             Location/Qualifiers
     misc_binding    8285..8307
                     /label="LacO"
                     /ApEinfo_revcolor=#84b0dc
                     /ApEinfo_fwdcolor=#84b0dc
     misc_feature    8215..8236
                     /label="CAP binding site"
                     /ApEinfo_revcolor=#f58a5e
                     /ApEinfo_fwdcolor=#f58a5e
     misc_feature    457..582
                     /label="HIV-1 psi"
                     /ApEinfo_revcolor=#b4abac
                     /ApEinfo_fwdcolor=#b4abac
     misc_feature    1075..1308
                     /label="RRE"
                     /ApEinfo_revcolor=#c7b0e3
                     /ApEinfo_fwdcolor=#c7b0e3
     rep_origin      5736..6042
                     /label="F1 ori"
                     /ApEinfo_revcolor=#9eafd2
                     /ApEinfo_fwdcolor=#9eafd2
     CDS             5646..5714
                     /label="LacZ alpha"
                     /ApEinfo_revcolor=#84b0dc
                     /ApEinfo_fwdcolor=#84b0dc
     misc_feature    1945..2656
                     /label="CAG promoter"
                     /ApEinfo_revcolor=#84b0dc
                     /ApEinfo_fwdcolor=#84b0dc
     misc_feature    1804..1921
                     /label="cPPT/CTS"
                     /ApEinfo_revcolor=#faac61
                     /ApEinfo_fwdcolor=#faac61
     CDS             6506..7165
                     /label="AmpR"
                     /ApEinfo_revcolor=#ffef86
                     /ApEinfo_fwdcolor=#ffef86
     misc_feature    234..239
                     /label="BsaI 1"
                     /ApEinfo_revcolor=#c7b0e3
                     /ApEinfo_fwdcolor=#c7b0e3
     misc_feature    4917..5150
                     /label="3' UTR (deltaU3) = SIN"
                     /ApEinfo_revcolor=#faac61
                     /ApEinfo_fwdcolor=#faac61
     misc_feature    4215..4803
                     /label="WPRE"
                     /ApEinfo_revcolor=#f8d3a9
                     /ApEinfo_fwdcolor=#f8d3a9
     misc_feature    2657..2716
                     /label="Human_membrain_localisation_signal"
                     /ApEinfo_revcolor=#75c6a9
                     /ApEinfo_fwdcolor=#75c6a9
     misc_feature    5362..5497
                     /label="SV40 ori"
                     /ApEinfo_revcolor=#b7e6d7
                     /ApEinfo_fwdcolor=#b7e6d7
     misc_feature    7023..7028
                     /label="BsaI 3"
                     /ApEinfo_revcolor=#b4abac
                     /ApEinfo_fwdcolor=#b4abac
     misc_feature    3506..4198
                     /label="TagBFP2"
                     /ApEinfo_revcolor=#84b0dc
                     /ApEinfo_fwdcolor=#84b0dc
     misc_feature    6308..6376
                     /label="signal sequence"
                     /ApEinfo_revcolor=#c6c9d1
                     /ApEinfo_fwdcolor=#c6c9d1
     misc_feature    233..413
                     /label="5' LTR (truncated)"
                     /ApEinfo_revcolor=#b1ff67
                     /ApEinfo_fwdcolor=#b1ff67
     rep_origin      5719..6174
                     /label="M13 origin"
                     /ApEinfo_revcolor=#9eafd2
                     /ApEinfo_fwdcolor=#9eafd2
     misc_feature    6203..6307
                     /label="AmpR promoter"
                     /ApEinfo_revcolor=#9eafd2
                     /ApEinfo_fwdcolor=#9eafd2
     primer_bind     8313..8333
                     /label="M13-rev"
                     /ApEinfo_revcolor=#85dae9
                     /ApEinfo_fwdcolor=#85dae9
     misc_feature    5222..5343
                     /label="SV40 polyA"
                     /ApEinfo_revcolor=#84b0dc
                     /ApEinfo_fwdcolor=#84b0dc
     rep_origin      7263..7945
                     /label="ColE1 origin"
                     /ApEinfo_revcolor=#9eafd2
                     /ApEinfo_fwdcolor=#9eafd2
     primer_bind     complement(5558..5575)
                     /label="M13-fwd"
                     /ApEinfo_revcolor=#85dae9
                     /ApEinfo_fwdcolor=#85dae9
     promoter        8251..8281
                     /label="lac promoter"
                     /ApEinfo_revcolor=#c7b0e3
                     /ApEinfo_fwdcolor=#c7b0e3
     misc_feature    4971..4976
                     /label="BsaI 2"
                     /ApEinfo_revcolor=#ff9ccd
                     /ApEinfo_fwdcolor=#ff9ccd
     misc_feature    2717..3442
                     /label="KillerRed S10R"
                     /ApEinfo_revcolor=#ff9ccd
                     /ApEinfo_fwdcolor=#ff9ccd
     primer_bind     8351..8370
                     /label="T3"
                     /ApEinfo_revcolor=#85dae9
                     /ApEinfo_fwdcolor=#85dae9
     misc_feature    1..232
                     /label="RSV"
                     /ApEinfo_revcolor=#c7b0e3
                     /ApEinfo_fwdcolor=#c7b0e3
     misc_feature    3443..3505
                     /label="T2A"
                     /ApEinfo_revcolor=#c7b0e3
                     /ApEinfo_fwdcolor=#c7b0e3
     primer_bind     complement(5529..5549)
                     /label="T7"
                     /ApEinfo_revcolor=#85dae9
                     /ApEinfo_fwdcolor=#85dae9
     promoter        8350..8368
                     /label="T3 promoter"
                     /ApEinfo_revcolor=#9eafd2
                     /ApEinfo_fwdcolor=#9eafd2
ORIGIN
        1 ttaatgtagt cttatgcaat actcttgtag tcttgcaaca tggtaacgat gagttagcaa
       61 catgccttac aaggagagaa aaagcaccgt gcatgccgat tggtggaagt aaggtggtac
      121 gatcgtgcct tattaggaag gcaacagacg ggtctgacat ggattggacg aaccactgaa
      181 ttgccgcatt gcagagatat tgtatttaag tgcctagctc gatacaataa acgggCctct
      241 ctggttagac cagatctgag cctgggagct ctctggctaa ctagggaacc cactgcttaa
      301 gcctcaataa agcttgcctt gagtgcttca agtagtgtgt gcccgtctgt tgtgtgactc
      361 tggtaactag agatccctca gaccctttta gtcagtgtgg aaaatctcta gcagtggcgc
      421 ccgaacaggg acctgaaagc gaaagggaaa ccagagctct ctcgacgcag gactcggctt
      481 gctgaagcgc gcacggcaag aggcgagggg cggcgactgg tgagtacgcc aaaaattttg
      541 actagcggag gctagaagga gagagatggg tgcgagagcg tcagtattaa gcgggggaga
      601 attagatcgc gatgggaaaa aattcggtta aggccagggg gaaagaaaaa atataaatta
      661 aaacatatag tatgggcaag cagggagcta gaacgattcg cagttaatcc tggcctgtta
      721 gaaacatcag aaggctgtag acaaatactg ggacagctac aaccatccct tcagacagga
      781 tcagaagaac ttagatcatt atataataca gtagcaaccc tctattgtgt gcatcaaagg
      841 atagagataa aagacaccaa ggaagcttta gacaagatag aggaagagca aaacaaaagt
      901 aagaccaccg cacagcaagc ggccgctgat cttcagacct ggaggaggag atatgaggga
      961 caattggaga agtgaattat ataaatataa agtagtaaaa attgaaccat taggagtagc
     1021 acccaccaag gcaaagagaa gagtggtgca gagagaaaaa agagcagtgg gaataggagc
     1081 tttgttcctt gggttcttgg gagcagcagg aagcactatg ggcgcagcct caatgacgct
     1141 gacggtacag gccagacaat tattgtctgg tatagtgcag cagcagaaca atttgctgag
     1201 ggctattgag gcgcaacagc atctgttgca actcacagtc tggggcatca agcagctcca
     1261 ggcaagaatc ctggctgtgg aaagatacct aaaggatcaa cagctcctgg ggatttgggg
     1321 ttgctctgga aaactcattt gcaccactgc tgtgccttgg aatgctagtt ggagtaataa
     1381 atctctggaa cagatttgga atcacacgac ctggatggag tgggacagag aaattaacaa
     1441 ttacacaagc ttaatacact ccttaattga agaatcgcaa aaccagcaag aaaagaatga
     1501 acaagaatta ttggaattag ataaatgggc aagtttgtgg aattggttta acataacaaa
     1561 ttggctgtgg tatataaaat tattcataat gatagtagga ggcttggtag gtttaagaat
     1621 agtttttgct gtactttcta tagtgaatag agttaggcag ggatattcac cattatcgtt
     1681 tcagacccac ctcccaaccc cgaggggacc cgacaggccc gaaggaatag aagaagaagg
     1741 tggagagaga gacagagaca gatccattcg attagtgaac ggatctcgac ggtatcggtt
     1801 aacttttaaa agaaaagggg ggattggggg gtacagtgca ggggaaagaa tagtagacat
     1861 aatagcaaca gacatacaaa ctaaagaatt acaaaaacaa attacaaaaa ttcaaaattt
     1921 tccgatcacg agacTAGCgg atccggagtt gtgactggat ctgatatcat cgtcgacatt
     1981 gattattgac tagttattaa tagtaatcaa ttacggggtc attagttcat agcccatata
     2041 tggagttccg cgttacataa cttacggtaa atggcccgcc tggctgaccg cccaacgacc
     2101 cccgcccatt gacgtcaata atgacgtatg ttcccatagt aacgccaata gggactttcc
     2161 attgacgtca atgggtggag tatttacggt aaactgccca cttggcagta catcaagtgt
     2221 atcatatgcc aagtacgccc cctattgacg tcaatgacgg taaatggccc gcctggcatt
     2281 atgcccagta catgacctta tgggactttc ctacttggca gtacatctac gtattagtca
     2341 tcgctattac catggtcgag gtgagcccca cgttctgctt cactctcccc atctcccccc
     2401 cctccccacc cccaattttg tatttattta ttttttaatt attttgtgca gcgatggggg
     2461 cggggggggg gggggcgcgc gccaggcggg gcggggcggg gcgaggggcg gggcggggcg
     2521 aggcggagag gtgcggcggc agccaatcag agcggcgcgc tccgaaagtt tccttttatg
     2581 gcgaggcggc ggcggcggcg gccctataaa aagcgaagcg cgcggcgggc gggagtcgct
     2641 gcgttgggac gccaccATGC TGTGCTGTAT GAGAAGAACC AAACAGGTTG AAAAGAATGA
     2701 TGAGGACCAA AAGATAATGA GAGGATCCGA GGGCGGCCCC GCCCTGTTCC AGcgcGACAT
     2761 GACCTTCAAA ATCTTCATCG ACGGCGAGGT GAATGGCCAG AAGTTCACCA TCGTGGCCGA
     2821 CGGCAGCAGC AAGTTCCCCC ACGGCGACTT CAACGTGCAT GCCGTGTGCG AAACCGGCAA
     2881 GCTGCCCATG AGCTGGAAGC CCATCTGCCA CCTGATCCAG TACGGCGAGC CCTTCTTCGC
     2941 CCGCTACCCC GACGGCATCA GCCATTTCGC CCAGGAGTGC TTCCCCGAGG GCCTGAGCAT
     3001 CGACCGCACC GTGCGCTTCG AGAACGACGG CACCATGACC AGCCACCACA CCTACGAGCT
     3061 GGACGACACC TGCGTGGTGA GCCGCATCAC CGTGAACTGC GACGGCTTCC AGCCCGACGG
     3121 CCCCATCATG CGCGACCAGC TGGTGGACAT CCTGCCCAAC GAAACCCACA TGTTCCCCCA
     3181 CGGCCCCAAC GCCGTGCGCC AGCTGGCCTT CATCGGCTTC ACCACCGCCG ACGGCGGCCT
     3241 GATGATGGGC CACTTCGACA GCAAGATGAC CTTCAACGGC AGTCGCGCCA TCGAGATCCC
     3301 CGGCCCACAT TTCGTGACCA TCATCACCAA GCAGATGAGG GACACCAGCG ACAAGCGCGA
     3361 CCACGTGTGC CAGCGCGAGG TGGCCTACGC CCACAGCGTA CCCCGCATCA CCAGCGCCAT
     3421 CGGTAGCGAC GAGGATTCAG GTggtagcgg agagggcaga ggaagccttc taacatgcgg
     3481 tgacgtggag gagaatcccg gcccaatgag cgagctgatt aaggagaaca tgcacatgaa
     3541 gctgtacatg gagggcaccg tggacaacca tcacttcaag tgcacatccg agggcgaagg
     3601 caagccctac gagggcaccc agaccatgag aatcaaggtg gtcgagggcg gccctctccc
     3661 cttcgccttc gacatcctgg ctactagctt cctctacggc agcaagacct tcatcaacca
     3721 cacccagggc atccccgact tcttcaagca gtccttccct gagggcttca catgggagag
     3781 agtcaccaca tacgaagatg ggggcgtgct gaccgctacc caggacacca gcctccagga
     3841 cggctgcctc atctacaacg tcaagatcag aggggtgaac ttcacatcca acggccctgt
     3901 gatgcagaag aaaacactcg gctgggaggc cttcaccgaa acgctgtacc ccgctgacgg
     3961 cggcctggaa ggcagaaacg acatggccct gaagctcgtg ggcgggagcc atctgatcgc
     4021 aaacgccaag accacatata gatccaagaa acccgctaag aacctcaaga tgcctggcgt
     4081 ctactatgtg gactacagac tggaaagaat caaggaggcc aacaacgaga cctacgtcga
     4141 gcagcacgag gtggcagtgg ccagatactg cgacctccct agcaaactgg ggcacaagTG
     4201 ATAAgtcgAC CGataatcaa cctctggatt acaaaatttg tgaaagattg actggtattc
     4261 ttaactatgt tgctcctttt acgctatgtg gatacgctgc tttaatgcct ttgtatcatg
     4321 ctattgcttc ccgtatggct ttcattttct cctccttgta taaatcctgg ttgctgtctc
     4381 tttatgagga gttgtggccc gttgtcaggc aacgtggcgt ggtgtgcact gtgtttgctg
     4441 acgcaacccc cactggttgg ggcattgcca ccacctgtca gctcctttcc gggactttcg
     4501 ctttccccct ccctattgcc acggcggaac tcatcgccgc ctgccttgcc cgctgctgga
     4561 caggggctcg gctgttgggc actgacaatt ccgtggtgtt gtcggggaag ctgacgtcct
     4621 ttccatggct gctcgcctgt gttgccacct ggattctgcg cgggacgtcc ttctgctacg
     4681 tcccttcggc cctcaatcca gcggaccttc cttcccgcgg cctgctgccg gctctgcggc
     4741 ctcttccgcg tcttcgcctt cgccctcaga cgagtcggat ctccctttgg gccgcctccc
     4801 cgcatcggga attcgctcaa gcttcgaatt aattctgcag agctcggtac ctttaagacc
     4861 aatgacttac aaggcagctg tagatcttag ccacttttta aaagaaaagg ggggactgga
     4921 agggctaatt cactcccaac gaagacaaga tctgcttttt gcttgtactg ggCctctctg
     4981 gttagaccag atctgagcct gggagctctc tggctaacta gggaacccac tgcttaagcc
     5041 tcaataaagc ttgccttgag tgcttcaagt agtgtgtgcc cgtctgttgt gtgactctgg
     5101 taactagaga tccctcagac ccttttagtc agtgtggaaa atctctagca gtagtagttc
     5161 atgtcatctt attattcagt atttataact tgcaaagaaa tgaatatcag agagtgagag
     5221 gaacttgttt attgcagctt ataatggtta caaataaagc aatagcatca caaatttcac
     5281 aaataaagca tttttttcac tgcattctag ttgtggtttg tccaaactca tcaatgtatc
     5341 ttatcatgtc tggctctagc tatcccgccc ctaactccgc ccagttccgc ccattctccg
     5401 ccccatggct gactaatttt ttttatttat gcagaggccg aggccgcctc ggcctctgag
     5461 ctattccaga agtagtgagg aggctttttt ggaggcctag gcttttgcgt cgagacgtac
     5521 ccaattcgcc ctatagtgag tcgtattacg cgcgctcact ggccgtcgtt ttacaacgtc
     5581 gtgactggga aaaccctggc gttacccaac ttaatcgcct tgcagcacat ccccctttcg
     5641 ccagctggcg taatagcgaa gaggcccgca ccgatcgccc ttcccaacag ttgcgcagcc
     5701 tgaatggcga atggcgcgnn nnnnnnnnnn nnnnnnnnnn nnnnnnnnnn nnnnnnnnnn
     5761 nnnnnnnnnn nnnnnnnnnn nnnnnnnnnn nnnnnnnnnn nnnnnnnnnn nnnnnnnnnn
     5821 nnnnnnnnnn nnnnnnnnnn nncnnnnnnn nnnnnnnnnn nnnnnnnnnn nnnnnnnnnn
     5881 nnnnnnnnnn nnnnnnnnnn nnnnnnnnnn nnnnnnnnnn nnnnnnnnnn nnnnannnnn
     5941 nnnnnnnnnn nnnnnnnnnn nnnnnnnnnn nnnnnnnnnn nnnncctttg acgttggagt
     6001 ccacgttctt tnnnnnnnnn nnnnnnnnnn nnnnnnnnnn nnnnnnnnac cctatctcgg
     6061 tctattcttt tgatttataa gggattttgc cgatttcggc ctattggtta aaaaatgagc
     6121 tgatttaaca aaaatttaac gcgaatttta acaaaatatt aacgtttaca atttcccagg
     6181 tggcactttt cggggaaatg tgcgcggaac ccctatttgt ttatttttct aaatacattc
     6241 aaatatgtat ccgctcatga gacaataacc ctgataaatg cttcaataat attgaaaaag
     6301 gaagagtatg agtattcaac atttccgtgt cgcccttatt cccttttttg cggcattttg
     6361 ccttcctgtt tttgctcacc cagaaacgct ggtgaaagta aaagatgctg aagatcagtt
     6421 gggtgcacga gtgggttaca tcgaactgga tctcaacagc ggtaagatcc ttgagagttt
     6481 tcgccccgaa gaacgttttc caatgatgag cacttttaaa gttctgctat gtggcgcggt
     6541 attatcccgt attgacgccg ggcaagagca actcggtcgc cgcatacact attctcagaa
     6601 tgacttggtt gagtactcac cagtcacaga aaagcatctt acggatggca tgacagtaag
     6661 agaattatgc agtgctgcca taaccatgag tgataacact gcggccaact tacttctgac
     6721 aacgatcgga ggaccgaagg agctaaccgc ttttttgcac aacatggggg atcatgtaac
     6781 tcgccttgat cgttgggaac cggagctgaa tgaagccata ccaaacgacg agcgtgacac
     6841 cacgatgcct gtagcaatgg caacaacgtt gcgcaaacta ttaactggcg aactacttac
     6901 tctagcttcc cggcaacaat taatagactg gatggaggcg gataaagttg caggaccact
     6961 tctgcgctcg gcccttccgg ctggctggtt tattgctgat aaatctggag ccggtgagcg
     7021 tgggtctcgc ggtatcattg cagcactggg gccagatggt aagccctccc gtatcgtagt
     7081 tatctacacg acggggagtc aggcaactat ggatgaacga aatagacaga tcgctgagat
     7141 aggtgcctca ctgattaagc attggtaact gtcagaccaa gtttactcat atatacttta
     7201 gattgattta aaacttcatt tttaatttaa aaggatctag gtgaagatcc tttttgataa
     7261 tctcatgacc aaaatccctt aacgtgagtt ttcgttccac tgagcgtcag accccgtaga
     7321 aaagatcaaa ggatcttctt gagatccttt ttttctgcgc gtaatctgct gcttgcaaac
     7381 aaaaaaacca ccgctaccag cggtggtttg tttgccggat caagagctac caactctttt
     7441 tccgaaggta actggcttca gcagagcgca gataccaaat actgtccttc tagtgtagcc
     7501 gtagttaggc caccacttca agaactctgt agcaccgcct acatacctcg ctctgctaat
     7561 cctgttacca gtggctgctg ccagtggcga taagtcgtgt cttaccgggt tggactcaag
     7621 acgatagtta ccggataagg cgcagcggtc gggctgaacg gggggttcgt gcacacagcc
     7681 cagcttggag cgaacgacct acaccgaact gagataccta cagcgtgagc tatgagaaag
     7741 cgccacgctt cccgaaggga gaaaggcgga caggtatccg gtaagcggca gggtcggaac
     7801 aggagagcgc acgagggagc ttccaggggg aaacgcctgg tatctttata gtcctgtcgg
     7861 gtttcgccac ctctgacttg agcgtcgatt tttgtgatgc tcgtcagggg ggcggagcct
     7921 atggaaaaac gccagcaacg cggccttttt acggttcctg gccttttgct ggccttttgc
     7981 tcacatgttc tttcctgcgt tatcccctga ttctgtggat aaccgtatta ccgcctttga
     8041 gtgagctgat accgctcgcc gcagccgaac gaccgagcgc agcgagtcag tgagcgagga
     8101 agcggaagag cgcccaatac gcaaaccgcc tctccccgcg cgttggccga ttcattaatg
     8161 cagctggcac gacaggtttc ccgactggaa agcgggcagt gagcgcaacg caattaatgt
     8221 gagttagctc actcattagg caccccaggc tttacacttt atgcttccgg ctcgtatgtt
     8281 gtgtggaatt gtgagcggat aacaatttca cacaggaaac agctatgacc atgattacgc
     8341 caagcgcgca attaaccctc actaaaggga acaaaagctg gagctgcaag c
//
