# Supplementary material for: Genetically Encoded Red Photosensitizers with Enhanced Phototoxicity
Source: Int J Mol Sci. 2020 Nov 20;21(22):8800. doi: 10.3390/ijms21228800 (PMC7709005; doi:10.3390/ijms21228800)
Supplement: Supplementary file 1 [file ijms-21-08800-s001.zip › Supplementary/Sequences/Copy of CMV_mito_KillerRed_T2A-TagBFP pLVT.gb]

LOCUS       Copy_of_CMV_mito_Killer 8283 bp ds-DNA     circular     08-OCT-2020
DEFINITION  .
FEATURES             Location/Qualifiers
     promoter        8242..8260
                     /label="T3 promoter"
                     /ApEinfo_revcolor=#9eafd2
                     /ApEinfo_fwdcolor=#9eafd2
     misc_feature    6200..6268
                     /label="signal sequence"
                     /ApEinfo_revcolor=#c6c9d1
                     /ApEinfo_fwdcolor=#c6c9d1
     misc_feature    4107..4695
                     /label="WPRE"
                     /ApEinfo_revcolor=#f8d3a9
                     /ApEinfo_fwdcolor=#f8d3a9
     misc_feature    3398..4090
                     /label="TagBFP2"
                     /ApEinfo_revcolor=#84b0dc
                     /ApEinfo_fwdcolor=#84b0dc
     CDS             5538..5606
                     /label="LacZ alpha"
                     /ApEinfo_revcolor=#84b0dc
                     /ApEinfo_fwdcolor=#84b0dc
     misc_feature    1..232
                     /label="RSV"
                     /ApEinfo_revcolor=#c7b0e3
                     /ApEinfo_fwdcolor=#c7b0e3
     misc_feature    457..582
                     /label="HIV-1 psi"
                     /ApEinfo_revcolor=#b4abac
                     /ApEinfo_fwdcolor=#b4abac
     misc_feature    2501..2608
                     /label="Human_mitohondrial_localisation_signal"
                     /ApEinfo_revcolor=#b4abac
                     /ApEinfo_fwdcolor=#b4abac
     misc_feature    8107..8128
                     /label="CAP binding site"
                     /ApEinfo_revcolor=#f58a5e
                     /ApEinfo_fwdcolor=#f58a5e
     misc_feature    6915..6920
                     /label="BsaI 3"
                     /ApEinfo_revcolor=#b4abac
                     /ApEinfo_fwdcolor=#b4abac
     CDS             6398..7057
                     /label="AmpR"
                     /ApEinfo_revcolor=#ffef86
                     /ApEinfo_fwdcolor=#ffef86
     misc_feature    234..239
                     /label="BsaI 1"
                     /ApEinfo_revcolor=#c7b0e3
                     /ApEinfo_fwdcolor=#c7b0e3
     primer_bind     8205..8225
                     /label="M13-rev"
                     /ApEinfo_revcolor=#85dae9
                     /ApEinfo_fwdcolor=#85dae9
     misc_feature    4809..5042
                     /label="3' UTR (deltaU3) = SIN"
                     /ApEinfo_revcolor=#faac61
                     /ApEinfo_fwdcolor=#faac61
     primer_bind     complement(5421..5441)
                     /label="T7"
                     /ApEinfo_revcolor=#85dae9
                     /ApEinfo_fwdcolor=#85dae9
     promoter        8143..8173
                     /label="lac promoter"
                     /ApEinfo_revcolor=#c7b0e3
                     /ApEinfo_fwdcolor=#c7b0e3
     misc_feature    3335..3397
                     /label="T2A"
                     /ApEinfo_revcolor=#c7b0e3
                     /ApEinfo_fwdcolor=#c7b0e3
     misc_feature    1804..1921
                     /label="cPPT/CTS"
                     /ApEinfo_revcolor=#faac61
                     /ApEinfo_fwdcolor=#faac61
     misc_feature    1075..1308
                     /label="RRE"
                     /ApEinfo_revcolor=#c7b0e3
                     /ApEinfo_fwdcolor=#c7b0e3
     primer_bind     8243..8262
                     /label="T3"
                     /ApEinfo_revcolor=#85dae9
                     /ApEinfo_fwdcolor=#85dae9
     primer_bind     complement(5450..5467)
                     /label="M13-fwd"
                     /ApEinfo_revcolor=#85dae9
                     /ApEinfo_fwdcolor=#85dae9
     misc_feature    6095..6199
                     /label="AmpR promoter"
                     /ApEinfo_revcolor=#9eafd2
                     /ApEinfo_fwdcolor=#9eafd2
     misc_feature    233..413
                     /label="5' LTR (truncated)"
                     /ApEinfo_revcolor=#b1ff67
                     /ApEinfo_fwdcolor=#b1ff67
     rep_origin      5628..5934
                     /label="F1 ori"
                     /ApEinfo_revcolor=#9eafd2
                     /ApEinfo_fwdcolor=#9eafd2
     misc_feature    5254..5389
                     /label="SV40 ori"
                     /ApEinfo_revcolor=#b7e6d7
                     /ApEinfo_fwdcolor=#b7e6d7
     misc_feature    4863..4868
                     /label="BsaI 2"
                     /ApEinfo_revcolor=#ff9ccd
                     /ApEinfo_fwdcolor=#ff9ccd
     rep_origin      7155..7837
                     /label="ColE1 origin"
                     /ApEinfo_revcolor=#9eafd2
                     /ApEinfo_fwdcolor=#9eafd2
     misc_feature    1945..2500
                     /label="CMV promoter"
                     /ApEinfo_revcolor=#c7b0e3
                     /ApEinfo_fwdcolor=#c7b0e3
     misc_feature    2609..3334
                     /label="KillerRed"
                     /ApEinfo_revcolor=#ff9ccd
                     /ApEinfo_fwdcolor=#ff9ccd
     misc_feature    5114..5235
                     /label="SV40 polyA"
                     /ApEinfo_revcolor=#84b0dc
                     /ApEinfo_fwdcolor=#84b0dc
     misc_binding    8177..8199
                     /label="LacO"
                     /ApEinfo_revcolor=#84b0dc
                     /ApEinfo_fwdcolor=#84b0dc
     rep_origin      5611..6066
                     /label="M13 origin"
                     /ApEinfo_revcolor=#9eafd2
                     /ApEinfo_fwdcolor=#9eafd2
ORIGIN
        1 ttaatgtagt cttatgcaat actcttgtag tcttgcaaca tggtaacgat gagttagcaa
       61 catgccttac aaggagagaa aaagcaccgt gcatgccgat tggtggaagt aaggtggtac
      121 gatcgtgcct tattaggaag gcaacagacg ggtctgacat ggattggacg aaccactgaa
      181 ttgccgcatt gcagagatat tgtatttaag tgcctagctc gatacaataa acgggCctct
      241 ctggttagac cagatctgag cctgggagct ctctggctaa ctagggaacc cactgcttaa
      301 gcctcaataa agcttgcctt gagtgcttca agtagtgtgt gcccgtctgt tgtgtgactc
      361 tggtaactag agatccctca gaccctttta gtcagtgtgg aaaatctcta gcagtggcgc
      421 ccgaacaggg acctgaaagc gaaagggaaa ccagagctct ctcgacgcag gactcggctt
      481 gctgaagcgc gcacggcaag aggcgagggg cggcgactgg tgagtacgcc aaaaattttg
      541 actagcggag gctagaagga gagagatggg tgcgagagcg tcagtattaa gcgggggaga
      601 attagatcgc gatgggaaaa aattcggtta aggccagggg gaaagaaaaa atataaatta
      661 aaacatatag tatgggcaag cagggagcta gaacgattcg cagttaatcc tggcctgtta
      721 gaaacatcag aaggctgtag acaaatactg ggacagctac aaccatccct tcagacagga
      781 tcagaagaac ttagatcatt atataataca gtagcaaccc tctattgtgt gcatcaaagg
      841 atagagataa aagacaccaa ggaagcttta gacaagatag aggaagagca aaacaaaagt
      901 aagaccaccg cacagcaagc ggccgctgat cttcagacct ggaggaggag atatgaggga
      961 caattggaga agtgaattat ataaatataa agtagtaaaa attgaaccat taggagtagc
     1021 acccaccaag gcaaagagaa gagtggtgca gagagaaaaa agagcagtgg gaataggagc
     1081 tttgttcctt gggttcttgg gagcagcagg aagcactatg ggcgcagcct caatgacgct
     1141 gacggtacag gccagacaat tattgtctgg tatagtgcag cagcagaaca atttgctgag
     1201 ggctattgag gcgcaacagc atctgttgca actcacagtc tggggcatca agcagctcca
     1261 ggcaagaatc ctggctgtgg aaagatacct aaaggatcaa cagctcctgg ggatttgggg
     1321 ttgctctgga aaactcattt gcaccactgc tgtgccttgg aatgctagtt ggagtaataa
     1381 atctctggaa cagatttgga atcacacgac ctggatggag tgggacagag aaattaacaa
     1441 ttacacaagc ttaatacact ccttaattga agaatcgcaa aaccagcaag aaaagaatga
     1501 acaagaatta ttggaattag ataaatgggc aagtttgtgg aattggttta acataacaaa
     1561 ttggctgtgg tatataaaat tattcataat gatagtagga ggcttggtag gtttaagaat
     1621 agtttttgct gtactttcta tagtgaatag agttaggcag ggatattcac cattatcgtt
     1681 tcagacccac ctcccaaccc cgaggggacc cgacaggccc gaaggaatag aagaagaagg
     1741 tggagagaga gacagagaca gatccattcg attagtgaac ggatctcgac ggtatcggtt
     1801 aacttttaaa agaaaagggg ggattggggg gtacagtgca ggggaaagaa tagtagacat
     1861 aatagcaaca gacatacaaa ctaaagaatt acaaaaacaa attacaaaaa ttcaaaattt
     1921 tccgatcacg agacTAGCgg atccggagcg ttacataact tacggtaaat ggcccgcctg
     1981 gctgaccgcc caacgacccc cgcccattga cgtcaataat gacgtatgtt cccatagtaa
     2041 cgccaatagg gactttccat tgacgtcaat gggtggagta tttacggtaa actgcccact
     2101 tggcagtaca tcaagtgtat catatgccaa gtacgccccc tattgacgtc aatgacggta
     2161 aatggcccgc ctggcattat gcccagtaca tgaccttatg ggactttcct acttggcagt
     2221 acatctacgt attagtcatc gctattacca tggtgatgcg gttttggcag tacatcaatg
     2281 ggcgtggata gcggtttgac tcacggggat ttccaagtct ccaccccatt gacgtcaatg
     2341 ggagtttgtt ttggcaccaa aatcaacggg actttccaaa atgtcgtaac aactccgccc
     2401 cattgacgca aatgggcggt aggcgtgtac ggtgggaggt ctatataagc agagctggtt
     2461 tagtgaaccg tcagatccgc tagcgctacc ggtcgccacc ATGTCCGTCC TGACGCCGCT
     2521 GCTGCTGCGG GGCTTGACAG GCTCGGCCCG GCGGCTCCCA GTGCCGCGCG CCAAGATCCA
     2581 TTCGTTGGGG GATCCACCGG TCGCCACAAT GAGAGGATCC GAGGGCGGCC CCGCCCTGTT
     2641 CCAGagtGAC ATGACCTTCA AAATCTTCAT CGACGGCGAG GTGAATGGCC AGAAGTTCAC
     2701 CATCGTGGCC GACGGCAGCA GCAAGTTCCC CCACGGCGAC TTCAACGTGC ATGCCGTGTG
     2761 CGAAACCGGC AAGCTGCCCA TGAGCTGGAA GCCCATCTGC CACCTGATCC AGTACGGCGA
     2821 GCCCTTCTTC GCCCGCTACC CCGACGGCAT CAGCCATTTC GCCCAGGAGT GCTTCCCCGA
     2881 GGGCCTGAGC ATCGACCGCA CCGTGCGCTT CGAGAACGAC GGCACCATGA CCAGCCACCA
     2941 CACCTACGAG CTGGACGACA CCTGCGTGGT GAGCCGCATC ACCGTGAACT GCGACGGCTT
     3001 CCAGCCCGAC GGCCCCATCA TGCGCGACCA GCTGGTGGAC ATCCTGCCCA ACGAAACCCA
     3061 CATGTTCCCC CACGGCCCCA ACGCCGTGCG CCAGCTGGCC TTCATCGGCT TCACCACCGC
     3121 CGACGGCGGC CTGATGATGG GCCACTTCGA CAGCAAGATG ACCTTCAACG GCAGTCGCGC
     3181 CATCGAGATC CCCGGCCCAC ATTTCGTGAC CATCATCACC AAGCAGATGA GGGACACCAG
     3241 CGACAAGCGC GACCACGTGT GCCAGCGCGA GGTGGCCTAC GCCCACAGCG TACCCCGCAT
     3301 CACCAGCGCC ATCGGTAGCG ACGAGGATTC AGGTggtagc ggagagggca gaggaagcct
     3361 tctaacatgc ggtgacgtgg aggagaatcc cggcccaatg agcgagctga ttaaggagaa
     3421 catgcacatg aagctgtaca tggagggcac cgtggacaac catcacttca agtgcacatc
     3481 cgagggcgaa ggcaagccct acgagggcac ccagaccatg agaatcaagg tggtcgaggg
     3541 cggccctctc cccttcgcct tcgacatcct ggctactagc ttcctctacg gcagcaagac
     3601 cttcatcaac cacacccagg gcatccccga cttcttcaag cagtccttcc ctgagggctt
     3661 cacatgggag agagtcacca catacgaaga tgggggcgtg ctgaccgcta cccaggacac
     3721 cagcctccag gacggctgcc tcatctacaa cgtcaagatc agaggggtga acttcacatc
     3781 caacggccct gtgatgcaga agaaaacact cggctgggag gccttcaccg aaacgctgta
     3841 ccccgctgac ggcggcctgg aaggcagaaa cgacatggcc ctgaagctcg tgggcgggag
     3901 ccatctgatc gcaaacgcca agaccacata tagatccaag aaacccgcta agaacctcaa
     3961 gatgcctggc gtctactatg tggactacag actggaaaga atcaaggagg ccaacaacga
     4021 gacctacgtc gagcagcacg aggtggcagt ggccagatac tgcgacctcc ctagcaaact
     4081 ggggcacaag TGATAAgtcg ACCGataatc aacctctgga ttacaaaatt tgtgaaagat
     4141 tgactggtat tcttaactat gttgctcctt ttacgctatg tggatacgct gctttaatgc
     4201 ctttgtatca tgctattgct tcccgtatgg ctttcatttt ctcctccttg tataaatcct
     4261 ggttgctgtc tctttatgag gagttgtggc ccgttgtcag gcaacgtggc gtggtgtgca
     4321 ctgtgtttgc tgacgcaacc cccactggtt ggggcattgc caccacctgt cagctccttt
     4381 ccgggacttt cgctttcccc ctccctattg ccacggcgga actcatcgcc gcctgccttg
     4441 cccgctgctg gacaggggct cggctgttgg gcactgacaa ttccgtggtg ttgtcgggga
     4501 agctgacgtc ctttccatgg ctgctcgcct gtgttgccac ctggattctg cgcgggacgt
     4561 ccttctgcta cgtcccttcg gccctcaatc cagcggacct tccttcccgc ggcctgctgc
     4621 cggctctgcg gcctcttccg cgtcttcgcc ttcgccctca gacgagtcgg atctcccttt
     4681 gggccgcctc cccgcatcgg gaattcgctc aagcttcgaa ttaattctgc agagctcggt
     4741 acctttaaga ccaatgactt acaaggcagc tgtagatctt agccactttt taaaagaaaa
     4801 ggggggactg gaagggctaa ttcactccca acgaagacaa gatctgcttt ttgcttgtac
     4861 tgggCctctc tggttagacc agatctgagc ctgggagctc tctggctaac tagggaaccc
     4921 actgcttaag cctcaataaa gcttgccttg agtgcttcaa gtagtgtgtg cccgtctgtt
     4981 gtgtgactct ggtaactaga gatccctcag acccttttag tcagtgtgga aaatctctag
     5041 cagtagtagt tcatgtcatc ttattattca gtatttataa cttgcaaaga aatgaatatc
     5101 agagagtgag aggaacttgt ttattgcagc ttataatggt tacaaataaa gcaatagcat
     5161 cacaaatttc acaaataaag catttttttc actgcattct agttgtggtt tgtccaaact
     5221 catcaatgta tcttatcatg tctggctcta gctatcccgc ccctaactcc gcccagttcc
     5281 gcccattctc cgccccatgg ctgactaatt ttttttattt atgcagaggc cgaggccgcc
     5341 tcggcctctg agctattcca gaagtagtga ggaggctttt ttggaggcct aggcttttgc
     5401 gtcgagacgt acccaattcg ccctatagtg agtcgtatta cgcgcgctca ctggccgtcg
     5461 ttttacaacg tcgtgactgg gaaaaccctg gcgttaccca acttaatcgc cttgcagcac
     5521 atcccccttt cgccagctgg cgtaatagcg aagaggcccg caccgatcgc ccttcccaac
     5581 agttgcgcag cctgaatggc gaatggcgcg nnnnnnnnnn nnnnnnnnnn nnnnnnnnnn
     5641 nnnnnnnnnn nnnnnnnnnn nnnnnnnnnn nnnnnnnnnn nnnnnnnnnn nnnnnnnnnn
     5701 nnnnnnnnnn nnnnnnnnnn nnnnnnnnnn nnnncnnnnn nnnnnnnnnn nnnnnnnnnn
     5761 nnnnnnnnnn nnnnnnnnnn nnnnnnnnnn nnnnnnnnnn nnnnnnnnnn nnnnnnnnnn
     5821 nnnnnnannn nnnnnnnnnn nnnnnnnnnn nnnnnnnnnn nnnnnnnnnn nnnnnncctt
     5881 tgacgttgga gtccacgttc tttnnnnnnn nnnnnnnnnn nnnnnnnnnn nnnnnnnnnn
     5941 accctatctc ggtctattct tttgatttat aagggatttt gccgatttcg gcctattggt
     6001 taaaaaatga gctgatttaa caaaaattta acgcgaattt taacaaaata ttaacgttta
     6061 caatttccca ggtggcactt ttcggggaaa tgtgcgcgga acccctattt gtttattttt
     6121 ctaaatacat tcaaatatgt atccgctcat gagacaataa ccctgataaa tgcttcaata
     6181 atattgaaaa aggaagagta tgagtattca acatttccgt gtcgccctta ttcccttttt
     6241 tgcggcattt tgccttcctg tttttgctca cccagaaacg ctggtgaaag taaaagatgc
     6301 tgaagatcag ttgggtgcac gagtgggtta catcgaactg gatctcaaca gcggtaagat
     6361 ccttgagagt tttcgccccg aagaacgttt tccaatgatg agcactttta aagttctgct
     6421 atgtggcgcg gtattatccc gtattgacgc cgggcaagag caactcggtc gccgcataca
     6481 ctattctcag aatgacttgg ttgagtactc accagtcaca gaaaagcatc ttacggatgg
     6541 catgacagta agagaattat gcagtgctgc cataaccatg agtgataaca ctgcggccaa
     6601 cttacttctg acaacgatcg gaggaccgaa ggagctaacc gcttttttgc acaacatggg
     6661 ggatcatgta actcgccttg atcgttggga accggagctg aatgaagcca taccaaacga
     6721 cgagcgtgac accacgatgc ctgtagcaat ggcaacaacg ttgcgcaaac tattaactgg
     6781 cgaactactt actctagctt cccggcaaca attaatagac tggatggagg cggataaagt
     6841 tgcaggacca cttctgcgct cggcccttcc ggctggctgg tttattgctg ataaatctgg
     6901 agccggtgag cgtgggtctc gcggtatcat tgcagcactg gggccagatg gtaagccctc
     6961 ccgtatcgta gttatctaca cgacggggag tcaggcaact atggatgaac gaaatagaca
     7021 gatcgctgag ataggtgcct cactgattaa gcattggtaa ctgtcagacc aagtttactc
     7081 atatatactt tagattgatt taaaacttca tttttaattt aaaaggatct aggtgaagat
     7141 cctttttgat aatctcatga ccaaaatccc ttaacgtgag ttttcgttcc actgagcgtc
     7201 agaccccgta gaaaagatca aaggatcttc ttgagatcct ttttttctgc gcgtaatctg
     7261 ctgcttgcaa acaaaaaaac caccgctacc agcggtggtt tgtttgccgg atcaagagct
     7321 accaactctt tttccgaagg taactggctt cagcagagcg cagataccaa atactgtcct
     7381 tctagtgtag ccgtagttag gccaccactt caagaactct gtagcaccgc ctacatacct
     7441 cgctctgcta atcctgttac cagtggctgc tgccagtggc gataagtcgt gtcttaccgg
     7501 gttggactca agacgatagt taccggataa ggcgcagcgg tcgggctgaa cggggggttc
     7561 gtgcacacag cccagcttgg agcgaacgac ctacaccgaa ctgagatacc tacagcgtga
     7621 gctatgagaa agcgccacgc ttcccgaagg gagaaaggcg gacaggtatc cggtaagcgg
     7681 cagggtcgga acaggagagc gcacgaggga gcttccaggg ggaaacgcct ggtatcttta
     7741 tagtcctgtc gggtttcgcc acctctgact tgagcgtcga tttttgtgat gctcgtcagg
     7801 ggggcggagc ctatggaaaa acgccagcaa cgcggccttt ttacggttcc tggccttttg
     7861 ctggcctttt gctcacatgt tctttcctgc gttatcccct gattctgtgg ataaccgtat
     7921 taccgccttt gagtgagctg ataccgctcg ccgcagccga acgaccgagc gcagcgagtc
     7981 agtgagcgag gaagcggaag agcgcccaat acgcaaaccg cctctccccg cgcgttggcc
     8041 gattcattaa tgcagctggc acgacaggtt tcccgactgg aaagcgggca gtgagcgcaa
     8101 cgcaattaat gtgagttagc tcactcatta ggcaccccag gctttacact ttatgcttcc
     8161 ggctcgtatg ttgtgtggaa ttgtgagcgg ataacaattt cacacaggaa acagctatga
     8221 ccatgattac gccaagcgcg caattaaccc tcactaaagg gaacaaaagc tggagctgca
     8281 agc
//
