# Supplementary material for: Genetically Encoded Red Photosensitizers with Enhanced Phototoxicity
Source: Int J Mol Sci. 2020 Nov 20;21(22):8800. doi: 10.3390/ijms21228800 (PMC7709005; doi:10.3390/ijms21228800)
Supplement: Supplementary file 1 [file ijms-21-08800-s001.zip › Supplementary/Sequences/CMV_EGFP_NLS pLVT.gb]

LOCUS       CMV_EGFP_NLS_pLVT       7497 bp ds-DNA     circular     08-OCT-2020
DEFINITION  .
FEATURES             Location/Qualifiers
     rep_origin      4825..5280
                     /label="M13 origin"
                     /ApEinfo_revcolor=#9eafd2
                     /ApEinfo_fwdcolor=#9eafd2
     primer_bind     7419..7439
                     /label="M13-rev"
                     /ApEinfo_revcolor=#85dae9
                     /ApEinfo_fwdcolor=#85dae9
     misc_feature    5309..5413
                     /label="AmpR promoter"
                     /ApEinfo_revcolor=#9eafd2
                     /ApEinfo_fwdcolor=#9eafd2
     CDS             4752..4820
                     /label="LacZ alpha"
                     /ApEinfo_revcolor=#84b0dc
                     /ApEinfo_fwdcolor=#84b0dc
     misc_feature    457..582
                     /label="HIV-1 psi"
                     /ApEinfo_revcolor=#b4abac
                     /ApEinfo_fwdcolor=#b4abac
     misc_binding    7391..7413
                     /label="LacO"
                     /ApEinfo_revcolor=#84b0dc
                     /ApEinfo_fwdcolor=#84b0dc
     primer_bind     complement(4664..4681)
                     /label="M13-fwd"
                     /ApEinfo_revcolor=#85dae9
                     /ApEinfo_fwdcolor=#85dae9
     promoter        7357..7387
                     /label="lac promoter"
                     /ApEinfo_revcolor=#c7b0e3
                     /ApEinfo_fwdcolor=#c7b0e3
     misc_feature    1945..2500
                     /label="CMV promoter"
                     /ApEinfo_revcolor=#c7b0e3
                     /ApEinfo_fwdcolor=#c7b0e3
     primer_bind     complement(4635..4655)
                     /label="T7"
                     /ApEinfo_revcolor=#85dae9
                     /ApEinfo_fwdcolor=#85dae9
     misc_feature    7321..7342
                     /label="CAP binding site"
                     /ApEinfo_revcolor=#f58a5e
                     /ApEinfo_fwdcolor=#f58a5e
     misc_feature    4468..4603
                     /label="SV40 ori"
                     /ApEinfo_revcolor=#b7e6d7
                     /ApEinfo_fwdcolor=#b7e6d7
     misc_feature    1075..1308
                     /label="RRE"
                     /ApEinfo_revcolor=#c7b0e3
                     /ApEinfo_fwdcolor=#c7b0e3
     rep_origin      6369..7051
                     /label="ColE1 origin"
                     /ApEinfo_revcolor=#9eafd2
                     /ApEinfo_fwdcolor=#9eafd2
     misc_feature    4328..4449
                     /label="SV40 polyA"
                     /ApEinfo_revcolor=#84b0dc
                     /ApEinfo_fwdcolor=#84b0dc
     misc_feature    6129..6134
                     /label="BsaI 3"
                     /ApEinfo_revcolor=#b4abac
                     /ApEinfo_fwdcolor=#b4abac
     promoter        7456..7474
                     /label="T3 promoter"
                     /ApEinfo_revcolor=#9eafd2
                     /ApEinfo_fwdcolor=#9eafd2
     misc_feature    4077..4082
                     /label="BsaI 2"
                     /ApEinfo_revcolor=#ff9ccd
                     /ApEinfo_fwdcolor=#ff9ccd
     CDS             5612..6271
                     /label="AmpR"
                     /ApEinfo_revcolor=#ffef86
                     /ApEinfo_fwdcolor=#ffef86
     misc_feature    4023..4256
                     /label="3' UTR (deltaU3) = SIN"
                     /ApEinfo_revcolor=#faac61
                     /ApEinfo_fwdcolor=#faac61
     misc_feature    1..232
                     /label="RSV"
                     /ApEinfo_revcolor=#c7b0e3
                     /ApEinfo_fwdcolor=#c7b0e3
     misc_feature    234..239
                     /label="BsaI 1"
                     /ApEinfo_revcolor=#c7b0e3
                     /ApEinfo_fwdcolor=#c7b0e3
     misc_feature    5414..5482
                     /label="signal sequence"
                     /ApEinfo_revcolor=#c6c9d1
                     /ApEinfo_fwdcolor=#c6c9d1
     misc_feature    3321..3909
                     /label="WPRE"
                     /ApEinfo_revcolor=#f8d3a9
                     /ApEinfo_fwdcolor=#f8d3a9
     misc_feature    2501..3220
                     /label="EGFP"
                     /ApEinfo_revcolor=#b1ff67
                     /ApEinfo_fwdcolor=#b1ff67
     misc_feature    3221..3304
                     /label="3xNLS"
                     /ApEinfo_revcolor=#9eafd2
                     /ApEinfo_fwdcolor=#9eafd2
     primer_bind     7457..7476
                     /label="T3"
                     /ApEinfo_revcolor=#85dae9
                     /ApEinfo_fwdcolor=#85dae9
     misc_feature    233..413
                     /label="5' LTR (truncated)"
                     /ApEinfo_revcolor=#b1ff67
                     /ApEinfo_fwdcolor=#b1ff67
     rep_origin      4842..5148
                     /label="F1 ori"
                     /ApEinfo_revcolor=#9eafd2
                     /ApEinfo_fwdcolor=#9eafd2
     misc_feature    1804..1921
                     /label="cPPT/CTS"
                     /ApEinfo_revcolor=#faac61
                     /ApEinfo_fwdcolor=#faac61
ORIGIN
        1 ttaatgtagt cttatgcaat actcttgtag tcttgcaaca tggtaacgat gagttagcaa
       61 catgccttac aaggagagaa aaagcaccgt gcatgccgat tggtggaagt aaggtggtac
      121 gatcgtgcct tattaggaag gcaacagacg ggtctgacat ggattggacg aaccactgaa
      181 ttgccgcatt gcagagatat tgtatttaag tgcctagctc gatacaataa acgggCctct
      241 ctggttagac cagatctgag cctgggagct ctctggctaa ctagggaacc cactgcttaa
      301 gcctcaataa agcttgcctt gagtgcttca agtagtgtgt gcccgtctgt tgtgtgactc
      361 tggtaactag agatccctca gaccctttta gtcagtgtgg aaaatctcta gcagtggcgc
      421 ccgaacaggg acctgaaagc gaaagggaaa ccagagctct ctcgacgcag gactcggctt
      481 gctgaagcgc gcacggcaag aggcgagggg cggcgactgg tgagtacgcc aaaaattttg
      541 actagcggag gctagaagga gagagatggg tgcgagagcg tcagtattaa gcgggggaga
      601 attagatcgc gatgggaaaa aattcggtta aggccagggg gaaagaaaaa atataaatta
      661 aaacatatag tatgggcaag cagggagcta gaacgattcg cagttaatcc tggcctgtta
      721 gaaacatcag aaggctgtag acaaatactg ggacagctac aaccatccct tcagacagga
      781 tcagaagaac ttagatcatt atataataca gtagcaaccc tctattgtgt gcatcaaagg
      841 atagagataa aagacaccaa ggaagcttta gacaagatag aggaagagca aaacaaaagt
      901 aagaccaccg cacagcaagc ggccgctgat cttcagacct ggaggaggag atatgaggga
      961 caattggaga agtgaattat ataaatataa agtagtaaaa attgaaccat taggagtagc
     1021 acccaccaag gcaaagagaa gagtggtgca gagagaaaaa agagcagtgg gaataggagc
     1081 tttgttcctt gggttcttgg gagcagcagg aagcactatg ggcgcagcct caatgacgct
     1141 gacggtacag gccagacaat tattgtctgg tatagtgcag cagcagaaca atttgctgag
     1201 ggctattgag gcgcaacagc atctgttgca actcacagtc tggggcatca agcagctcca
     1261 ggcaagaatc ctggctgtgg aaagatacct aaaggatcaa cagctcctgg ggatttgggg
     1321 ttgctctgga aaactcattt gcaccactgc tgtgccttgg aatgctagtt ggagtaataa
     1381 atctctggaa cagatttgga atcacacgac ctggatggag tgggacagag aaattaacaa
     1441 ttacacaagc ttaatacact ccttaattga agaatcgcaa aaccagcaag aaaagaatga
     1501 acaagaatta ttggaattag ataaatgggc aagtttgtgg aattggttta acataacaaa
     1561 ttggctgtgg tatataaaat tattcataat gatagtagga ggcttggtag gtttaagaat
     1621 agtttttgct gtactttcta tagtgaatag agttaggcag ggatattcac cattatcgtt
     1681 tcagacccac ctcccaaccc cgaggggacc cgacaggccc gaaggaatag aagaagaagg
     1741 tggagagaga gacagagaca gatccattcg attagtgaac ggatctcgac ggtatcggtt
     1801 aacttttaaa agaaaagggg ggattggggg gtacagtgca ggggaaagaa tagtagacat
     1861 aatagcaaca gacatacaaa ctaaagaatt acaaaaacaa attacaaaaa ttcaaaattt
     1921 tccgatcacg agacTAGCgg atccggagcg ttacataact tacggtaaat ggcccgcctg
     1981 gctgaccgcc caacgacccc cgcccattga cgtcaataat gacgtatgtt cccatagtaa
     2041 cgccaatagg gactttccat tgacgtcaat gggtggagta tttacggtaa actgcccact
     2101 tggcagtaca tcaagtgtat catatgccaa gtacgccccc tattgacgtc aatgacggta
     2161 aatggcccgc ctggcattat gcccagtaca tgaccttatg ggactttcct acttggcagt
     2221 acatctacgt attagtcatc gctattacca tggtgatgcg gttttggcag tacatcaatg
     2281 ggcgtggata gcggtttgac tcacggggat ttccaagtct ccaccccatt gacgtcaatg
     2341 ggagtttgtt ttggcaccaa aatcaacggg actttccaaa atgtcgtaac aactccgccc
     2401 cattgacgca aatgggcggt aggcgtgtac ggtgggaggt ctatataagc agagctggtt
     2461 tagtgaaccg tcagatccgc tagcgctacc ggtcgccacc ATGGTGagca agggcgagga
     2521 gctgttcacc ggggtgGTGC CCATCCTGGT CGAGCTGGAC GGCGACGTAA ACGGCCACAA
     2581 GTTCAGCGTG TCCGGCGAGG GCGAGGGCGA TGCCACCTAC GGCAAGCTGA CCCTGAAGTT
     2641 CATCTGCACC ACCGGCAAGC TGCCCGTGCC CTGGCCCACC CTCGTGACCA CCCTGACCTA
     2701 CGGCGTGCAG TGCTTCAGCC GCTACCCCGA CCACATGAAG CAGCACGACT TCTTCAAGTC
     2761 CGCCATGCCC GAAGGCTACG TCCAGGAGCG CACCATCTTC TTCAAGGACG ACGGCAACTA
     2821 CAAGACCCGC GCCGAGGTGA AGTTCGAGGG CGACACCCTG GTGAACCGCA TCGAGCTGAA
     2881 GGGCATCGAC TTCAAGGAGG ACGGCAACAT CCTGGGGCAC AAGCTGGAGT ACAACTACAA
     2941 CAGCCACAAC GTCTATATCA TGGCCGACAA GCAGAAGAAC GGCATCAAGG TGAACTTCAA
     3001 GATCCGCCAC AACATCGAGG ACGGCAGCGT GCAGCTCGCC GACCACTACC AGCAGAACAC
     3061 CCCCATCGGC GACGGCCCCG TGCTGCTGCC CGACAACCAC TACCTGAGCA CCCAGTCCGC
     3121 CCTGAGCAAA GACCCCAACG AGAAGCGCGA TCACATGGTC CTGCTGGAGT TCGTGACCGC
     3181 CGCCGGGATC ACTCTCGGCA TGGACGAGCT GTACAAAGGT gatccgaaga aaaaacgtaa
     3241 agtggatccg aagaaaaaac gtaaagtgga tccgaagaaa aaacgtaaat ccggactcgg
     3301 TTCGTGATAA gtcgACCGat aatcaacctc tggattacaa aatttgtgaa agattgactg
     3361 gtattcttaa ctatgttgct ccttttacgc tatgtggata cgctgcttta atgcctttgt
     3421 atcatgctat tgcttcccgt atggctttca ttttctcctc cttgtataaa tcctggttgc
     3481 tgtctcttta tgaggagttg tggcccgttg tcaggcaacg tggcgtggtg tgcactgtgt
     3541 ttgctgacgc aacccccact ggttggggca ttgccaccac ctgtcagctc ctttccggga
     3601 ctttcgcttt ccccctccct attgccacgg cggaactcat cgccgcctgc cttgcccgct
     3661 gctggacagg ggctcggctg ttgggcactg acaattccgt ggtgttgtcg gggaagctga
     3721 cgtcctttcc atggctgctc gcctgtgttg ccacctggat tctgcgcggg acgtccttct
     3781 gctacgtccc ttcggccctc aatccagcgg accttccttc ccgcggcctg ctgccggctc
     3841 tgcggcctct tccgcgtctt cgccttcgcc ctcagacgag tcggatctcc ctttgggccg
     3901 cctccccgca tcgggaattc gctcaagctt cgaattaatt ctgcagagct cggtaccttt
     3961 aagaccaatg acttacaagg cagctgtaga tcttagccac tttttaaaag aaaagggggg
     4021 actggaaggg ctaattcact cccaacgaag acaagatctg ctttttgctt gtactgggCc
     4081 tctctggtta gaccagatct gagcctggga gctctctggc taactaggga acccactgct
     4141 taagcctcaa taaagcttgc cttgagtgct tcaagtagtg tgtgcccgtc tgttgtgtga
     4201 ctctggtaac tagagatccc tcagaccctt ttagtcagtg tggaaaatct ctagcagtag
     4261 tagttcatgt catcttatta ttcagtattt ataacttgca aagaaatgaa tatcagagag
     4321 tgagaggaac ttgtttattg cagcttataa tggttacaaa taaagcaata gcatcacaaa
     4381 tttcacaaat aaagcatttt tttcactgca ttctagttgt ggtttgtcca aactcatcaa
     4441 tgtatcttat catgtctggc tctagctatc ccgcccctaa ctccgcccag ttccgcccat
     4501 tctccgcccc atggctgact aatttttttt atttatgcag aggccgaggc cgcctcggcc
     4561 tctgagctat tccagaagta gtgaggaggc ttttttggag gcctaggctt ttgcgtcgag
     4621 acgtacccaa ttcgccctat agtgagtcgt attacgcgcg ctcactggcc gtcgttttac
     4681 aacgtcgtga ctgggaaaac cctggcgtta cccaacttaa tcgccttgca gcacatcccc
     4741 ctttcgccag ctggcgtaat agcgaagagg cccgcaccga tcgcccttcc caacagttgc
     4801 gcagcctgaa tggcgaatgg cgcgnnnnnn nnnnnnnnnn nnnnnnnnnn nnnnnnnnnn
     4861 nnnnnnnnnn nnnnnnnnnn nnnnnnnnnn nnnnnnnnnn nnnnnnnnnn nnnnnnnnnn
     4921 nnnnnnnnnn nnnnnnnnnn nnnnnnnncn nnnnnnnnnn nnnnnnnnnn nnnnnnnnnn
     4981 nnnnnnnnnn nnnnnnnnnn nnnnnnnnnn nnnnnnnnnn nnnnnnnnnn nnnnnnnnnn
     5041 annnnnnnnn nnnnnnnnnn nnnnnnnnnn nnnnnnnnnn nnnnnnnnnn cctttgacgt
     5101 tggagtccac gttctttnnn nnnnnnnnnn nnnnnnnnnn nnnnnnnnnn nnnnacccta
     5161 tctcggtcta ttcttttgat ttataaggga ttttgccgat ttcggcctat tggttaaaaa
     5221 atgagctgat ttaacaaaaa tttaacgcga attttaacaa aatattaacg tttacaattt
     5281 cccaggtggc acttttcggg gaaatgtgcg cggaacccct atttgtttat ttttctaaat
     5341 acattcaaat atgtatccgc tcatgagaca ataaccctga taaatgcttc aataatattg
     5401 aaaaaggaag agtatgagta ttcaacattt ccgtgtcgcc cttattccct tttttgcggc
     5461 attttgcctt cctgtttttg ctcacccaga aacgctggtg aaagtaaaag atgctgaaga
     5521 tcagttgggt gcacgagtgg gttacatcga actggatctc aacagcggta agatccttga
     5581 gagttttcgc cccgaagaac gttttccaat gatgagcact tttaaagttc tgctatgtgg
     5641 cgcggtatta tcccgtattg acgccgggca agagcaactc ggtcgccgca tacactattc
     5701 tcagaatgac ttggttgagt actcaccagt cacagaaaag catcttacgg atggcatgac
     5761 agtaagagaa ttatgcagtg ctgccataac catgagtgat aacactgcgg ccaacttact
     5821 tctgacaacg atcggaggac cgaaggagct aaccgctttt ttgcacaaca tgggggatca
     5881 tgtaactcgc cttgatcgtt gggaaccgga gctgaatgaa gccataccaa acgacgagcg
     5941 tgacaccacg atgcctgtag caatggcaac aacgttgcgc aaactattaa ctggcgaact
     6001 acttactcta gcttcccggc aacaattaat agactggatg gaggcggata aagttgcagg
     6061 accacttctg cgctcggccc ttccggctgg ctggtttatt gctgataaat ctggagccgg
     6121 tgagcgtggg tctcgcggta tcattgcagc actggggcca gatggtaagc cctcccgtat
     6181 cgtagttatc tacacgacgg ggagtcaggc aactatggat gaacgaaata gacagatcgc
     6241 tgagataggt gcctcactga ttaagcattg gtaactgtca gaccaagttt actcatatat
     6301 actttagatt gatttaaaac ttcattttta atttaaaagg atctaggtga agatcctttt
     6361 tgataatctc atgaccaaaa tcccttaacg tgagttttcg ttccactgag cgtcagaccc
     6421 cgtagaaaag atcaaaggat cttcttgaga tccttttttt ctgcgcgtaa tctgctgctt
     6481 gcaaacaaaa aaaccaccgc taccagcggt ggtttgtttg ccggatcaag agctaccaac
     6541 tctttttccg aaggtaactg gcttcagcag agcgcagata ccaaatactg tccttctagt
     6601 gtagccgtag ttaggccacc acttcaagaa ctctgtagca ccgcctacat acctcgctct
     6661 gctaatcctg ttaccagtgg ctgctgccag tggcgataag tcgtgtctta ccgggttgga
     6721 ctcaagacga tagttaccgg ataaggcgca gcggtcgggc tgaacggggg gttcgtgcac
     6781 acagcccagc ttggagcgaa cgacctacac cgaactgaga tacctacagc gtgagctatg
     6841 agaaagcgcc acgcttcccg aagggagaaa ggcggacagg tatccggtaa gcggcagggt
     6901 cggaacagga gagcgcacga gggagcttcc agggggaaac gcctggtatc tttatagtcc
     6961 tgtcgggttt cgccacctct gacttgagcg tcgatttttg tgatgctcgt caggggggcg
     7021 gagcctatgg aaaaacgcca gcaacgcggc ctttttacgg ttcctggcct tttgctggcc
     7081 ttttgctcac atgttctttc ctgcgttatc ccctgattct gtggataacc gtattaccgc
     7141 ctttgagtga gctgataccg ctcgccgcag ccgaacgacc gagcgcagcg agtcagtgag
     7201 cgaggaagcg gaagagcgcc caatacgcaa accgcctctc cccgcgcgtt ggccgattca
     7261 ttaatgcagc tggcacgaca ggtttcccga ctggaaagcg ggcagtgagc gcaacgcaat
     7321 taatgtgagt tagctcactc attaggcacc ccaggcttta cactttatgc ttccggctcg
     7381 tatgttgtgt ggaattgtga gcggataaca atttcacaca ggaaacagct atgaccatga
     7441 ttacgccaag cgcgcaatta accctcacta aagggaacaa aagctggagc tgcaagc
//
