# Supplementary material for: Genetically Encoded Red Photosensitizers with Enhanced Phototoxicity
Source: Int J Mol Sci. 2020 Nov 20;21(22):8800. doi: 10.3390/ijms21228800 (PMC7709005; doi:10.3390/ijms21228800)
Supplement: Supplementary file 1 [file ijms-21-08800-s001.zip › Supplementary/Sequences/CMV_mito_SuperNova2_T2A-TagBFP pLVT.gb]

LOCUS       CMV_mito_SuperNova2_T2A 8280 bp ds-DNA     circular     08-OCT-2020
DEFINITION  .
FEATURES             Location/Qualifiers
     misc_feature    5251..5386
                     /label="SV40 ori"
                     /ApEinfo_revcolor=#b7e6d7
                     /ApEinfo_fwdcolor=#b7e6d7
     rep_origin      7152..7834
                     /label="ColE1 origin"
                     /ApEinfo_revcolor=#9eafd2
                     /ApEinfo_fwdcolor=#9eafd2
     rep_origin      5608..6063
                     /label="M13 origin"
                     /ApEinfo_revcolor=#9eafd2
                     /ApEinfo_fwdcolor=#9eafd2
     misc_feature    4860..4865
                     /label="BsaI 2"
                     /ApEinfo_revcolor=#ff9ccd
                     /ApEinfo_fwdcolor=#ff9ccd
     misc_feature    4806..5039
                     /label="3' UTR (deltaU3) = SIN"
                     /ApEinfo_revcolor=#faac61
                     /ApEinfo_fwdcolor=#faac61
     misc_feature    2609..3331
                     /label="SuperNova S10R"
                     /ApEinfo_revcolor=#f58a5e
                     /ApEinfo_fwdcolor=#f58a5e
     CDS             5535..5603
                     /label="LacZ alpha"
                     /ApEinfo_revcolor=#84b0dc
                     /ApEinfo_fwdcolor=#84b0dc
     misc_feature    5111..5232
                     /label="SV40 polyA"
                     /ApEinfo_revcolor=#84b0dc
                     /ApEinfo_fwdcolor=#84b0dc
     misc_feature    1945..2500
                     /label="CMV promoter"
                     /ApEinfo_revcolor=#c7b0e3
                     /ApEinfo_fwdcolor=#c7b0e3
     rep_origin      5625..5931
                     /label="F1 ori"
                     /ApEinfo_revcolor=#9eafd2
                     /ApEinfo_fwdcolor=#9eafd2
     misc_feature    1..232
                     /label="RSV"
                     /ApEinfo_revcolor=#c7b0e3
                     /ApEinfo_fwdcolor=#c7b0e3
     misc_binding    8174..8196
                     /label="LacO"
                     /ApEinfo_revcolor=#84b0dc
                     /ApEinfo_fwdcolor=#84b0dc
     misc_feature    8104..8125
                     /label="CAP binding site"
                     /ApEinfo_revcolor=#f58a5e
                     /ApEinfo_fwdcolor=#f58a5e
     promoter        8140..8170
                     /label="lac promoter"
                     /ApEinfo_revcolor=#c7b0e3
                     /ApEinfo_fwdcolor=#c7b0e3
     misc_feature    2501..2608
                     /label="Human_mitohondrial_localisation_signal"
                     /ApEinfo_revcolor=#b4abac
                     /ApEinfo_fwdcolor=#b4abac
     primer_bind     8202..8222
                     /label="M13-rev"
                     /ApEinfo_revcolor=#85dae9
                     /ApEinfo_fwdcolor=#85dae9
     misc_feature    457..582
                     /label="HIV-1 psi"
                     /ApEinfo_revcolor=#b4abac
                     /ApEinfo_fwdcolor=#b4abac
     misc_feature    4104..4692
                     /label="WPRE"
                     /ApEinfo_revcolor=#f8d3a9
                     /ApEinfo_fwdcolor=#f8d3a9
     misc_feature    6092..6196
                     /label="AmpR promoter"
                     /ApEinfo_revcolor=#9eafd2
                     /ApEinfo_fwdcolor=#9eafd2
     misc_feature    1075..1308
                     /label="RRE"
                     /ApEinfo_revcolor=#c7b0e3
                     /ApEinfo_fwdcolor=#c7b0e3
     primer_bind     complement(5418..5438)
                     /label="T7"
                     /ApEinfo_revcolor=#85dae9
                     /ApEinfo_fwdcolor=#85dae9
     promoter        8239..8257
                     /label="T3 promoter"
                     /ApEinfo_revcolor=#9eafd2
                     /ApEinfo_fwdcolor=#9eafd2
     misc_feature    233..413
                     /label="5' LTR (truncated)"
                     /ApEinfo_revcolor=#b1ff67
                     /ApEinfo_fwdcolor=#b1ff67
     CDS             6395..7054
                     /label="AmpR"
                     /ApEinfo_revcolor=#ffef86
                     /ApEinfo_fwdcolor=#ffef86
     misc_feature    1804..1921
                     /label="cPPT/CTS"
                     /ApEinfo_revcolor=#faac61
                     /ApEinfo_fwdcolor=#faac61
     misc_feature    6197..6265
                     /label="signal sequence"
                     /ApEinfo_revcolor=#c6c9d1
                     /ApEinfo_fwdcolor=#c6c9d1
     misc_feature    234..239
                     /label="BsaI 1"
                     /ApEinfo_revcolor=#c7b0e3
                     /ApEinfo_fwdcolor=#c7b0e3
     primer_bind     complement(5447..5464)
                     /label="M13-fwd"
                     /ApEinfo_revcolor=#85dae9
                     /ApEinfo_fwdcolor=#85dae9
     misc_feature    3332..3394
                     /label="T2A"
                     /ApEinfo_revcolor=#c7b0e3
                     /ApEinfo_fwdcolor=#c7b0e3
     primer_bind     8240..8259
                     /label="T3"
                     /ApEinfo_revcolor=#85dae9
                     /ApEinfo_fwdcolor=#85dae9
     misc_feature    3395..4087
                     /label="TagBFP2"
                     /ApEinfo_revcolor=#84b0dc
                     /ApEinfo_fwdcolor=#84b0dc
     misc_feature    6912..6917
                     /label="BsaI 3"
                     /ApEinfo_revcolor=#b4abac
                     /ApEinfo_fwdcolor=#b4abac
ORIGIN
        1 ttaatgtagt cttatgcaat actcttgtag tcttgcaaca tggtaacgat gagttagcaa
       61 catgccttac aaggagagaa aaagcaccgt gcatgccgat tggtggaagt aaggtggtac
      121 gatcgtgcct tattaggaag gcaacagacg ggtctgacat ggattggacg aaccactgaa
      181 ttgccgcatt gcagagatat tgtatttaag tgcctagctc gatacaataa acgggCctct
      241 ctggttagac cagatctgag cctgggagct ctctggctaa ctagggaacc cactgcttaa
      301 gcctcaataa agcttgcctt gagtgcttca agtagtgtgt gcccgtctgt tgtgtgactc
      361 tggtaactag agatccctca gaccctttta gtcagtgtgg aaaatctcta gcagtggcgc
      421 ccgaacaggg acctgaaagc gaaagggaaa ccagagctct ctcgacgcag gactcggctt
      481 gctgaagcgc gcacggcaag aggcgagggg cggcgactgg tgagtacgcc aaaaattttg
      541 actagcggag gctagaagga gagagatggg tgcgagagcg tcagtattaa gcgggggaga
      601 attagatcgc gatgggaaaa aattcggtta aggccagggg gaaagaaaaa atataaatta
      661 aaacatatag tatgggcaag cagggagcta gaacgattcg cagttaatcc tggcctgtta
      721 gaaacatcag aaggctgtag acaaatactg ggacagctac aaccatccct tcagacagga
      781 tcagaagaac ttagatcatt atataataca gtagcaaccc tctattgtgt gcatcaaagg
      841 atagagataa aagacaccaa ggaagcttta gacaagatag aggaagagca aaacaaaagt
      901 aagaccaccg cacagcaagc ggccgctgat cttcagacct ggaggaggag atatgaggga
      961 caattggaga agtgaattat ataaatataa agtagtaaaa attgaaccat taggagtagc
     1021 acccaccaag gcaaagagaa gagtggtgca gagagaaaaa agagcagtgg gaataggagc
     1081 tttgttcctt gggttcttgg gagcagcagg aagcactatg ggcgcagcct caatgacgct
     1141 gacggtacag gccagacaat tattgtctgg tatagtgcag cagcagaaca atttgctgag
     1201 ggctattgag gcgcaacagc atctgttgca actcacagtc tggggcatca agcagctcca
     1261 ggcaagaatc ctggctgtgg aaagatacct aaaggatcaa cagctcctgg ggatttgggg
     1321 ttgctctgga aaactcattt gcaccactgc tgtgccttgg aatgctagtt ggagtaataa
     1381 atctctggaa cagatttgga atcacacgac ctggatggag tgggacagag aaattaacaa
     1441 ttacacaagc ttaatacact ccttaattga agaatcgcaa aaccagcaag aaaagaatga
     1501 acaagaatta ttggaattag ataaatgggc aagtttgtgg aattggttta acataacaaa
     1561 ttggctgtgg tatataaaat tattcataat gatagtagga ggcttggtag gtttaagaat
     1621 agtttttgct gtactttcta tagtgaatag agttaggcag ggatattcac cattatcgtt
     1681 tcagacccac ctcccaaccc cgaggggacc cgacaggccc gaaggaatag aagaagaagg
     1741 tggagagaga gacagagaca gatccattcg attagtgaac ggatctcgac ggtatcggtt
     1801 aacttttaaa agaaaagggg ggattggggg gtacagtgca ggggaaagaa tagtagacat
     1861 aatagcaaca gacatacaaa ctaaagaatt acaaaaacaa attacaaaaa ttcaaaattt
     1921 tccgatcacg agacTAGCgg atccggagcg ttacataact tacggtaaat ggcccgcctg
     1981 gctgaccgcc caacgacccc cgcccattga cgtcaataat gacgtatgtt cccatagtaa
     2041 cgccaatagg gactttccat tgacgtcaat gggtggagta tttacggtaa actgcccact
     2101 tggcagtaca tcaagtgtat catatgccaa gtacgccccc tattgacgtc aatgacggta
     2161 aatggcccgc ctggcattat gcccagtaca tgaccttatg ggactttcct acttggcagt
     2221 acatctacgt attagtcatc gctattacca tggtgatgcg gttttggcag tacatcaatg
     2281 ggcgtggata gcggtttgac tcacggggat ttccaagtct ccaccccatt gacgtcaatg
     2341 ggagtttgtt ttggcaccaa aatcaacggg actttccaaa atgtcgtaac aactccgccc
     2401 cattgacgca aatgggcggt aggcgtgtac ggtgggaggt ctatataagc agagctggtt
     2461 tagtgaaccg tcagatccgc tagcgctacc ggtcgccacc ATGTCCGTCC TGACGCCGCT
     2521 GCTGCTGCGG GGCTTGACAG GCTCGGCCCG GCGGCTCCCA GTGCCGCGCG CCAAGATCCA
     2581 TTCGTTGGGG GATCCACCGG TCGCCACAat gggttcagag gtcggccccg ccctgttcca
     2641 gAGAgacatg accttcaaaa tcttcatcga cggcgaggtg aacggccaga agttcaccat
     2701 cgtggccgac ggcagcagca agttccccca cggcgacttc aacgtgcatg ccgtgtgcga
     2761 aaccggcaag ctgcccatga gctggaagcc catctgccac ctgatccagt acggcgagcc
     2821 cttcttcgcc cgctaccccg acggcatcag ccatttcgcc caggagtgct tccccgaggg
     2881 cctgagcatc gaccgcaccg tgcgcttcga gaacgacggc accatgacca gccaccacac
     2941 ctacgagctg gacgacacct gtgtggtgag ccgcatcacc gtgaactgcg acggcttcca
     3001 gcccgacggc cccatcatgc gcgaccagct ggtggacatc ctgcccagcg aaacccacat
     3061 gttcccccac ggccccaacg ccgtgcgcca gaccgccacc atcggcttca ccaccgccga
     3121 cggcggcaag atgatgggcc acttcgacag caagatgacc ttcaacggca gccgcgccat
     3181 cgagatcccc ggcccacatt tcgtgaccat catcaccaag cagacgaggg acactagcga
     3241 caagcgcgac cacgtgtgcc agcgcgaggt ggcctacgcc catagcgtgc cccgcatcac
     3301 cagcgccatc ggtagcgacg aggatTCAGG Tggtagcgga gagggcagag gaagccttct
     3361 aacatgcggt gacgtggagg agaatcccgg cccaatgagc gagctgatta aggagaacat
     3421 gcacatgaag ctgtacatgg agggcaccgt ggacaaccat cacttcaagt gcacatccga
     3481 gggcgaaggc aagccctacg agggcaccca gaccatgaga atcaaggtgg tcgagggcgg
     3541 ccctctcccc ttcgccttcg acatcctggc tactagcttc ctctacggca gcaagacctt
     3601 catcaaccac acccagggca tccccgactt cttcaagcag tccttccctg agggcttcac
     3661 atgggagaga gtcaccacat acgaagatgg gggcgtgctg accgctaccc aggacaccag
     3721 cctccaggac ggctgcctca tctacaacgt caagatcaga ggggtgaact tcacatccaa
     3781 cggccctgtg atgcagaaga aaacactcgg ctgggaggcc ttcaccgaaa cgctgtaccc
     3841 cgctgacggc ggcctggaag gcagaaacga catggccctg aagctcgtgg gcgggagcca
     3901 tctgatcgca aacgccaaga ccacatatag atccaagaaa cccgctaaga acctcaagat
     3961 gcctggcgtc tactatgtgg actacagact ggaaagaatc aaggaggcca acaacgagac
     4021 ctacgtcgag cagcacgagg tggcagtggc cagatactgc gacctcccta gcaaactggg
     4081 gcacaagTGA TAAgtcgACC Gataatcaac ctctggatta caaaatttgt gaaagattga
     4141 ctggtattct taactatgtt gctcctttta cgctatgtgg atacgctgct ttaatgcctt
     4201 tgtatcatgc tattgcttcc cgtatggctt tcattttctc ctccttgtat aaatcctggt
     4261 tgctgtctct ttatgaggag ttgtggcccg ttgtcaggca acgtggcgtg gtgtgcactg
     4321 tgtttgctga cgcaaccccc actggttggg gcattgccac cacctgtcag ctcctttccg
     4381 ggactttcgc tttccccctc cctattgcca cggcggaact catcgccgcc tgccttgccc
     4441 gctgctggac aggggctcgg ctgttgggca ctgacaattc cgtggtgttg tcggggaagc
     4501 tgacgtcctt tccatggctg ctcgcctgtg ttgccacctg gattctgcgc gggacgtcct
     4561 tctgctacgt cccttcggcc ctcaatccag cggaccttcc ttcccgcggc ctgctgccgg
     4621 ctctgcggcc tcttccgcgt cttcgccttc gccctcagac gagtcggatc tccctttggg
     4681 ccgcctcccc gcatcgggaa ttcgctcaag cttcgaatta attctgcaga gctcggtacc
     4741 tttaagacca atgacttaca aggcagctgt agatcttagc cactttttaa aagaaaaggg
     4801 gggactggaa gggctaattc actcccaacg aagacaagat ctgctttttg cttgtactgg
     4861 gCctctctgg ttagaccaga tctgagcctg ggagctctct ggctaactag ggaacccact
     4921 gcttaagcct caataaagct tgccttgagt gcttcaagta gtgtgtgccc gtctgttgtg
     4981 tgactctggt aactagagat ccctcagacc cttttagtca gtgtggaaaa tctctagcag
     5041 tagtagttca tgtcatctta ttattcagta tttataactt gcaaagaaat gaatatcaga
     5101 gagtgagagg aacttgttta ttgcagctta taatggttac aaataaagca atagcatcac
     5161 aaatttcaca aataaagcat ttttttcact gcattctagt tgtggtttgt ccaaactcat
     5221 caatgtatct tatcatgtct ggctctagct atcccgcccc taactccgcc cagttccgcc
     5281 cattctccgc cccatggctg actaattttt tttatttatg cagaggccga ggccgcctcg
     5341 gcctctgagc tattccagaa gtagtgagga ggcttttttg gaggcctagg cttttgcgtc
     5401 gagacgtacc caattcgccc tatagtgagt cgtattacgc gcgctcactg gccgtcgttt
     5461 tacaacgtcg tgactgggaa aaccctggcg ttacccaact taatcgcctt gcagcacatc
     5521 cccctttcgc cagctggcgt aatagcgaag aggcccgcac cgatcgccct tcccaacagt
     5581 tgcgcagcct gaatggcgaa tggcgcgnnn nnnnnnnnnn nnnnnnnnnn nnnnnnnnnn
     5641 nnnnnnnnnn nnnnnnnnnn nnnnnnnnnn nnnnnnnnnn nnnnnnnnnn nnnnnnnnnn
     5701 nnnnnnnnnn nnnnnnnnnn nnnnnnnnnn ncnnnnnnnn nnnnnnnnnn nnnnnnnnnn
     5761 nnnnnnnnnn nnnnnnnnnn nnnnnnnnnn nnnnnnnnnn nnnnnnnnnn nnnnnnnnnn
     5821 nnnannnnnn nnnnnnnnnn nnnnnnnnnn nnnnnnnnnn nnnnnnnnnn nnncctttga
     5881 cgttggagtc cacgttcttt nnnnnnnnnn nnnnnnnnnn nnnnnnnnnn nnnnnnnacc
     5941 ctatctcggt ctattctttt gatttataag ggattttgcc gatttcggcc tattggttaa
     6001 aaaatgagct gatttaacaa aaatttaacg cgaattttaa caaaatatta acgtttacaa
     6061 tttcccaggt ggcacttttc ggggaaatgt gcgcggaacc cctatttgtt tatttttcta
     6121 aatacattca aatatgtatc cgctcatgag acaataaccc tgataaatgc ttcaataata
     6181 ttgaaaaagg aagagtatga gtattcaaca tttccgtgtc gcccttattc ccttttttgc
     6241 ggcattttgc cttcctgttt ttgctcaccc agaaacgctg gtgaaagtaa aagatgctga
     6301 agatcagttg ggtgcacgag tgggttacat cgaactggat ctcaacagcg gtaagatcct
     6361 tgagagtttt cgccccgaag aacgttttcc aatgatgagc acttttaaag ttctgctatg
     6421 tggcgcggta ttatcccgta ttgacgccgg gcaagagcaa ctcggtcgcc gcatacacta
     6481 ttctcagaat gacttggttg agtactcacc agtcacagaa aagcatctta cggatggcat
     6541 gacagtaaga gaattatgca gtgctgccat aaccatgagt gataacactg cggccaactt
     6601 acttctgaca acgatcggag gaccgaagga gctaaccgct tttttgcaca acatggggga
     6661 tcatgtaact cgccttgatc gttgggaacc ggagctgaat gaagccatac caaacgacga
     6721 gcgtgacacc acgatgcctg tagcaatggc aacaacgttg cgcaaactat taactggcga
     6781 actacttact ctagcttccc ggcaacaatt aatagactgg atggaggcgg ataaagttgc
     6841 aggaccactt ctgcgctcgg cccttccggc tggctggttt attgctgata aatctggagc
     6901 cggtgagcgt gggtctcgcg gtatcattgc agcactgggg ccagatggta agccctcccg
     6961 tatcgtagtt atctacacga cggggagtca ggcaactatg gatgaacgaa atagacagat
     7021 cgctgagata ggtgcctcac tgattaagca ttggtaactg tcagaccaag tttactcata
     7081 tatactttag attgatttaa aacttcattt ttaatttaaa aggatctagg tgaagatcct
     7141 ttttgataat ctcatgacca aaatccctta acgtgagttt tcgttccact gagcgtcaga
     7201 ccccgtagaa aagatcaaag gatcttcttg agatcctttt tttctgcgcg taatctgctg
     7261 cttgcaaaca aaaaaaccac cgctaccagc ggtggtttgt ttgccggatc aagagctacc
     7321 aactcttttt ccgaaggtaa ctggcttcag cagagcgcag ataccaaata ctgtccttct
     7381 agtgtagccg tagttaggcc accacttcaa gaactctgta gcaccgccta catacctcgc
     7441 tctgctaatc ctgttaccag tggctgctgc cagtggcgat aagtcgtgtc ttaccgggtt
     7501 ggactcaaga cgatagttac cggataaggc gcagcggtcg ggctgaacgg ggggttcgtg
     7561 cacacagccc agcttggagc gaacgaccta caccgaactg agatacctac agcgtgagct
     7621 atgagaaagc gccacgcttc ccgaagggag aaaggcggac aggtatccgg taagcggcag
     7681 ggtcggaaca ggagagcgca cgagggagct tccaggggga aacgcctggt atctttatag
     7741 tcctgtcggg tttcgccacc tctgacttga gcgtcgattt ttgtgatgct cgtcaggggg
     7801 gcggagccta tggaaaaacg ccagcaacgc ggccttttta cggttcctgg ccttttgctg
     7861 gccttttgct cacatgttct ttcctgcgtt atcccctgat tctgtggata accgtattac
     7921 cgcctttgag tgagctgata ccgctcgccg cagccgaacg accgagcgca gcgagtcagt
     7981 gagcgaggaa gcggaagagc gcccaatacg caaaccgcct ctccccgcgc gttggccgat
     8041 tcattaatgc agctggcacg acaggtttcc cgactggaaa gcgggcagtg agcgcaacgc
     8101 aattaatgtg agttagctca ctcattaggc accccaggct ttacacttta tgcttccggc
     8161 tcgtatgttg tgtggaattg tgagcggata acaatttcac acaggaaaca gctatgacca
     8221 tgattacgcc aagcgcgcaa ttaaccctca ctaaagggaa caaaagctgg agctgcaagc
//
