# Supplementary material for: Genetically Encoded Red Photosensitizers with Enhanced Phototoxicity
Source: Int J Mol Sci. 2020 Nov 20;21(22):8800. doi: 10.3390/ijms21228800 (PMC7709005; doi:10.3390/ijms21228800)
Supplement: Supplementary file 1 [file ijms-21-08800-s001.zip › Supplementary/Sequences/CAG_mem_SuperNova_T2A-TagBFP pLVT.gb]

LOCUS       CAG_mem_SuperNova_T2A-T 8388 bp ds-DNA     circular     08-OCT-2020
DEFINITION  .
FEATURES             Location/Qualifiers
     primer_bind     complement(5555..5572)
                     /label="M13-fwd"
                     /ApEinfo_revcolor=#85dae9
                     /ApEinfo_fwdcolor=#85dae9
     promoter        8248..8278
                     /label="lac promoter"
                     /ApEinfo_revcolor=#c7b0e3
                     /ApEinfo_fwdcolor=#c7b0e3
     primer_bind     complement(5526..5546)
                     /label="T7"
                     /ApEinfo_revcolor=#85dae9
                     /ApEinfo_fwdcolor=#85dae9
     misc_feature    3503..4195
                     /label="TagBFP2"
                     /ApEinfo_revcolor=#84b0dc
                     /ApEinfo_fwdcolor=#84b0dc
     misc_feature    8212..8233
                     /label="CAP binding site"
                     /ApEinfo_revcolor=#f58a5e
                     /ApEinfo_fwdcolor=#f58a5e
     misc_feature    5359..5494
                     /label="SV40 ori"
                     /ApEinfo_revcolor=#b7e6d7
                     /ApEinfo_fwdcolor=#b7e6d7
     misc_feature    1075..1308
                     /label="RRE"
                     /ApEinfo_revcolor=#c7b0e3
                     /ApEinfo_fwdcolor=#c7b0e3
     rep_origin      7260..7942
                     /label="ColE1 origin"
                     /ApEinfo_revcolor=#9eafd2
                     /ApEinfo_fwdcolor=#9eafd2
     misc_feature    2657..2716
                     /label="Human_membrain_localisation_signal"
                     /ApEinfo_revcolor=#75c6a9
                     /ApEinfo_fwdcolor=#75c6a9
     misc_feature    5219..5340
                     /label="SV40 polyA"
                     /ApEinfo_revcolor=#84b0dc
                     /ApEinfo_fwdcolor=#84b0dc
     misc_feature    7020..7025
                     /label="BsaI 3"
                     /ApEinfo_revcolor=#b4abac
                     /ApEinfo_fwdcolor=#b4abac
     misc_feature    4968..4973
                     /label="BsaI 2"
                     /ApEinfo_revcolor=#ff9ccd
                     /ApEinfo_fwdcolor=#ff9ccd
     misc_feature    1..232
                     /label="RSV"
                     /ApEinfo_revcolor=#c7b0e3
                     /ApEinfo_fwdcolor=#c7b0e3
     CDS             6503..7162
                     /label="AmpR"
                     /ApEinfo_revcolor=#ffef86
                     /ApEinfo_fwdcolor=#ffef86
     misc_feature    4914..5147
                     /label="3' UTR (deltaU3) = SIN"
                     /ApEinfo_revcolor=#faac61
                     /ApEinfo_fwdcolor=#faac61
     misc_feature    457..582
                     /label="HIV-1 psi"
                     /ApEinfo_revcolor=#b4abac
                     /ApEinfo_fwdcolor=#b4abac
     misc_feature    6305..6373
                     /label="signal sequence"
                     /ApEinfo_revcolor=#c6c9d1
                     /ApEinfo_fwdcolor=#c6c9d1
     misc_feature    4212..4800
                     /label="WPRE"
                     /ApEinfo_revcolor=#f8d3a9
                     /ApEinfo_fwdcolor=#f8d3a9
     misc_feature    1804..1921
                     /label="cPPT/CTS"
                     /ApEinfo_revcolor=#faac61
                     /ApEinfo_fwdcolor=#faac61
     misc_feature    6200..6304
                     /label="AmpR promoter"
                     /ApEinfo_revcolor=#9eafd2
                     /ApEinfo_fwdcolor=#9eafd2
     misc_feature    2717..3439
                     /label="SuperNova"
                     /ApEinfo_revcolor=#f58a5e
                     /ApEinfo_fwdcolor=#f58a5e
     misc_feature    233..413
                     /label="5' LTR (truncated)"
                     /ApEinfo_revcolor=#b1ff67
                     /ApEinfo_fwdcolor=#b1ff67
     misc_feature    3440..3502
                     /label="T2A"
                     /ApEinfo_revcolor=#c7b0e3
                     /ApEinfo_fwdcolor=#c7b0e3
     rep_origin      5733..6039
                     /label="F1 ori"
                     /ApEinfo_revcolor=#9eafd2
                     /ApEinfo_fwdcolor=#9eafd2
     primer_bind     8348..8367
                     /label="T3"
                     /ApEinfo_revcolor=#85dae9
                     /ApEinfo_fwdcolor=#85dae9
     rep_origin      5716..6171
                     /label="M13 origin"
                     /ApEinfo_revcolor=#9eafd2
                     /ApEinfo_fwdcolor=#9eafd2
     misc_feature    1945..2656
                     /label="CAG promoter"
                     /ApEinfo_revcolor=#84b0dc
                     /ApEinfo_fwdcolor=#84b0dc
     primer_bind     8310..8330
                     /label="M13-rev"
                     /ApEinfo_revcolor=#85dae9
                     /ApEinfo_fwdcolor=#85dae9
     misc_feature    234..239
                     /label="BsaI 1"
                     /ApEinfo_revcolor=#c7b0e3
                     /ApEinfo_fwdcolor=#c7b0e3
     CDS             5643..5711
                     /label="LacZ alpha"
                     /ApEinfo_revcolor=#84b0dc
                     /ApEinfo_fwdcolor=#84b0dc
     misc_binding    8282..8304
                     /label="LacO"
                     /ApEinfo_revcolor=#84b0dc
                     /ApEinfo_fwdcolor=#84b0dc
     promoter        8347..8365
                     /label="T3 promoter"
                     /ApEinfo_revcolor=#9eafd2
                     /ApEinfo_fwdcolor=#9eafd2
ORIGIN
        1 ttaatgtagt cttatgcaat actcttgtag tcttgcaaca tggtaacgat gagttagcaa
       61 catgccttac aaggagagaa aaagcaccgt gcatgccgat tggtggaagt aaggtggtac
      121 gatcgtgcct tattaggaag gcaacagacg ggtctgacat ggattggacg aaccactgaa
      181 ttgccgcatt gcagagatat tgtatttaag tgcctagctc gatacaataa acgggCctct
      241 ctggttagac cagatctgag cctgggagct ctctggctaa ctagggaacc cactgcttaa
      301 gcctcaataa agcttgcctt gagtgcttca agtagtgtgt gcccgtctgt tgtgtgactc
      361 tggtaactag agatccctca gaccctttta gtcagtgtgg aaaatctcta gcagtggcgc
      421 ccgaacaggg acctgaaagc gaaagggaaa ccagagctct ctcgacgcag gactcggctt
      481 gctgaagcgc gcacggcaag aggcgagggg cggcgactgg tgagtacgcc aaaaattttg
      541 actagcggag gctagaagga gagagatggg tgcgagagcg tcagtattaa gcgggggaga
      601 attagatcgc gatgggaaaa aattcggtta aggccagggg gaaagaaaaa atataaatta
      661 aaacatatag tatgggcaag cagggagcta gaacgattcg cagttaatcc tggcctgtta
      721 gaaacatcag aaggctgtag acaaatactg ggacagctac aaccatccct tcagacagga
      781 tcagaagaac ttagatcatt atataataca gtagcaaccc tctattgtgt gcatcaaagg
      841 atagagataa aagacaccaa ggaagcttta gacaagatag aggaagagca aaacaaaagt
      901 aagaccaccg cacagcaagc ggccgctgat cttcagacct ggaggaggag atatgaggga
      961 caattggaga agtgaattat ataaatataa agtagtaaaa attgaaccat taggagtagc
     1021 acccaccaag gcaaagagaa gagtggtgca gagagaaaaa agagcagtgg gaataggagc
     1081 tttgttcctt gggttcttgg gagcagcagg aagcactatg ggcgcagcct caatgacgct
     1141 gacggtacag gccagacaat tattgtctgg tatagtgcag cagcagaaca atttgctgag
     1201 ggctattgag gcgcaacagc atctgttgca actcacagtc tggggcatca agcagctcca
     1261 ggcaagaatc ctggctgtgg aaagatacct aaaggatcaa cagctcctgg ggatttgggg
     1321 ttgctctgga aaactcattt gcaccactgc tgtgccttgg aatgctagtt ggagtaataa
     1381 atctctggaa cagatttgga atcacacgac ctggatggag tgggacagag aaattaacaa
     1441 ttacacaagc ttaatacact ccttaattga agaatcgcaa aaccagcaag aaaagaatga
     1501 acaagaatta ttggaattag ataaatgggc aagtttgtgg aattggttta acataacaaa
     1561 ttggctgtgg tatataaaat tattcataat gatagtagga ggcttggtag gtttaagaat
     1621 agtttttgct gtactttcta tagtgaatag agttaggcag ggatattcac cattatcgtt
     1681 tcagacccac ctcccaaccc cgaggggacc cgacaggccc gaaggaatag aagaagaagg
     1741 tggagagaga gacagagaca gatccattcg attagtgaac ggatctcgac ggtatcggtt
     1801 aacttttaaa agaaaagggg ggattggggg gtacagtgca ggggaaagaa tagtagacat
     1861 aatagcaaca gacatacaaa ctaaagaatt acaaaaacaa attacaaaaa ttcaaaattt
     1921 tccgatcacg agacTAGCgg atccggagtt gtgactggat ctgatatcat cgtcgacatt
     1981 gattattgac tagttattaa tagtaatcaa ttacggggtc attagttcat agcccatata
     2041 tggagttccg cgttacataa cttacggtaa atggcccgcc tggctgaccg cccaacgacc
     2101 cccgcccatt gacgtcaata atgacgtatg ttcccatagt aacgccaata gggactttcc
     2161 attgacgtca atgggtggag tatttacggt aaactgccca cttggcagta catcaagtgt
     2221 atcatatgcc aagtacgccc cctattgacg tcaatgacgg taaatggccc gcctggcatt
     2281 atgcccagta catgacctta tgggactttc ctacttggca gtacatctac gtattagtca
     2341 tcgctattac catggtcgag gtgagcccca cgttctgctt cactctcccc atctcccccc
     2401 cctccccacc cccaattttg tatttattta ttttttaatt attttgtgca gcgatggggg
     2461 cggggggggg gggggcgcgc gccaggcggg gcggggcggg gcgaggggcg gggcggggcg
     2521 aggcggagag gtgcggcggc agccaatcag agcggcgcgc tccgaaagtt tccttttatg
     2581 gcgaggcggc ggcggcggcg gccctataaa aagcgaagcg cgcggcgggc gggagtcgct
     2641 gcgttgggac gccaccATGC TGTGCTGTAT GAGAAGAACC AAACAGGTTG AAAAGAATGA
     2701 TGAGGACCAA AAGATAatgg gttcagaggt cggccccgcc ctgttccagA GTgacatgac
     2761 cttcaaaatc ttcatcgacg gcgaggtgaa cggccagaag ttcaccatcg tggccgacgg
     2821 cagcagcaag ttcccccacg gcgacttcaa cgtgcatgcc gtgtgcgaaa ccggcaagct
     2881 gcccatgagc tggaagccca tctgccacct gatccagtac ggcgagccct tcttcgcccg
     2941 ctaccccgac ggcatcagcc atttcgccca ggagtgcttc cccgagggcc tgagcatcga
     3001 ccgcaccgtg cgcttcgaga acgacggcac catgaccagc caccacacct acgagctgga
     3061 cgacacctgt gtggtgagcc gcatcaccgt gaactgcgac ggcttccagc ccgacggccc
     3121 catcatgcgc gaccagctgg tggacatcct gcccagcgaa acccacatgt tcccccacgg
     3181 ccccaacgcc gtgcgccaga ccgccaccat cggcttcacc accgccgacg gcggcaagat
     3241 gatgggccac ttcgacagca agatgacctt caacggcagc cgcgccatcg agatccccgg
     3301 cccacatttc gtgaccatca tcaccaagca gacgagggac actagcgaca agcgcgacca
     3361 cgtgtgccag cgcgaggtgg cctacgccca tagcgtgccc cgcatcacca gcgccatcgg
     3421 tagcgacgag gatTCAGGTg gtagcggaga gggcagagga agccttctaa catgcggtga
     3481 cgtggaggag aatcccggcc caatgagcga gctgattaag gagaacatgc acatgaagct
     3541 gtacatggag ggcaccgtgg acaaccatca cttcaagtgc acatccgagg gcgaaggcaa
     3601 gccctacgag ggcacccaga ccatgagaat caaggtggtc gagggcggcc ctctcccctt
     3661 cgccttcgac atcctggcta ctagcttcct ctacggcagc aagaccttca tcaaccacac
     3721 ccagggcatc cccgacttct tcaagcagtc cttccctgag ggcttcacat gggagagagt
     3781 caccacatac gaagatgggg gcgtgctgac cgctacccag gacaccagcc tccaggacgg
     3841 ctgcctcatc tacaacgtca agatcagagg ggtgaacttc acatccaacg gccctgtgat
     3901 gcagaagaaa acactcggct gggaggcctt caccgaaacg ctgtaccccg ctgacggcgg
     3961 cctggaaggc agaaacgaca tggccctgaa gctcgtgggc gggagccatc tgatcgcaaa
     4021 cgccaagacc acatatagat ccaagaaacc cgctaagaac ctcaagatgc ctggcgtcta
     4081 ctatgtggac tacagactgg aaagaatcaa ggaggccaac aacgagacct acgtcgagca
     4141 gcacgaggtg gcagtggcca gatactgcga cctccctagc aaactggggc acaagTGATA
     4201 AgtcgACCGa taatcaacct ctggattaca aaatttgtga aagattgact ggtattctta
     4261 actatgttgc tccttttacg ctatgtggat acgctgcttt aatgcctttg tatcatgcta
     4321 ttgcttcccg tatggctttc attttctcct ccttgtataa atcctggttg ctgtctcttt
     4381 atgaggagtt gtggcccgtt gtcaggcaac gtggcgtggt gtgcactgtg tttgctgacg
     4441 caacccccac tggttggggc attgccacca cctgtcagct cctttccggg actttcgctt
     4501 tccccctccc tattgccacg gcggaactca tcgccgcctg ccttgcccgc tgctggacag
     4561 gggctcggct gttgggcact gacaattccg tggtgttgtc ggggaagctg acgtcctttc
     4621 catggctgct cgcctgtgtt gccacctgga ttctgcgcgg gacgtccttc tgctacgtcc
     4681 cttcggccct caatccagcg gaccttcctt cccgcggcct gctgccggct ctgcggcctc
     4741 ttccgcgtct tcgccttcgc cctcagacga gtcggatctc cctttgggcc gcctccccgc
     4801 atcgggaatt cgctcaagct tcgaattaat tctgcagagc tcggtacctt taagaccaat
     4861 gacttacaag gcagctgtag atcttagcca ctttttaaaa gaaaaggggg gactggaagg
     4921 gctaattcac tcccaacgaa gacaagatct gctttttgct tgtactgggC ctctctggtt
     4981 agaccagatc tgagcctggg agctctctgg ctaactaggg aacccactgc ttaagcctca
     5041 ataaagcttg ccttgagtgc ttcaagtagt gtgtgcccgt ctgttgtgtg actctggtaa
     5101 ctagagatcc ctcagaccct tttagtcagt gtggaaaatc tctagcagta gtagttcatg
     5161 tcatcttatt attcagtatt tataacttgc aaagaaatga atatcagaga gtgagaggaa
     5221 cttgtttatt gcagcttata atggttacaa ataaagcaat agcatcacaa atttcacaaa
     5281 taaagcattt ttttcactgc attctagttg tggtttgtcc aaactcatca atgtatctta
     5341 tcatgtctgg ctctagctat cccgccccta actccgccca gttccgccca ttctccgccc
     5401 catggctgac taattttttt tatttatgca gaggccgagg ccgcctcggc ctctgagcta
     5461 ttccagaagt agtgaggagg cttttttgga ggcctaggct tttgcgtcga gacgtaccca
     5521 attcgcccta tagtgagtcg tattacgcgc gctcactggc cgtcgtttta caacgtcgtg
     5581 actgggaaaa ccctggcgtt acccaactta atcgccttgc agcacatccc cctttcgcca
     5641 gctggcgtaa tagcgaagag gcccgcaccg atcgcccttc ccaacagttg cgcagcctga
     5701 atggcgaatg gcgcgnnnnn nnnnnnnnnn nnnnnnnnnn nnnnnnnnnn nnnnnnnnnn
     5761 nnnnnnnnnn nnnnnnnnnn nnnnnnnnnn nnnnnnnnnn nnnnnnnnnn nnnnnnnnnn
     5821 nnnnnnnnnn nnnnnnnnnc nnnnnnnnnn nnnnnnnnnn nnnnnnnnnn nnnnnnnnnn
     5881 nnnnnnnnnn nnnnnnnnnn nnnnnnnnnn nnnnnnnnnn nnnnnnnnnn nannnnnnnn
     5941 nnnnnnnnnn nnnnnnnnnn nnnnnnnnnn nnnnnnnnnn ncctttgacg ttggagtcca
     6001 cgttctttnn nnnnnnnnnn nnnnnnnnnn nnnnnnnnnn nnnnnaccct atctcggtct
     6061 attcttttga tttataaggg attttgccga tttcggccta ttggttaaaa aatgagctga
     6121 tttaacaaaa atttaacgcg aattttaaca aaatattaac gtttacaatt tcccaggtgg
     6181 cacttttcgg ggaaatgtgc gcggaacccc tatttgttta tttttctaaa tacattcaaa
     6241 tatgtatccg ctcatgagac aataaccctg ataaatgctt caataatatt gaaaaaggaa
     6301 gagtatgagt attcaacatt tccgtgtcgc ccttattccc ttttttgcgg cattttgcct
     6361 tcctgttttt gctcacccag aaacgctggt gaaagtaaaa gatgctgaag atcagttggg
     6421 tgcacgagtg ggttacatcg aactggatct caacagcggt aagatccttg agagttttcg
     6481 ccccgaagaa cgttttccaa tgatgagcac ttttaaagtt ctgctatgtg gcgcggtatt
     6541 atcccgtatt gacgccgggc aagagcaact cggtcgccgc atacactatt ctcagaatga
     6601 cttggttgag tactcaccag tcacagaaaa gcatcttacg gatggcatga cagtaagaga
     6661 attatgcagt gctgccataa ccatgagtga taacactgcg gccaacttac ttctgacaac
     6721 gatcggagga ccgaaggagc taaccgcttt tttgcacaac atgggggatc atgtaactcg
     6781 ccttgatcgt tgggaaccgg agctgaatga agccatacca aacgacgagc gtgacaccac
     6841 gatgcctgta gcaatggcaa caacgttgcg caaactatta actggcgaac tacttactct
     6901 agcttcccgg caacaattaa tagactggat ggaggcggat aaagttgcag gaccacttct
     6961 gcgctcggcc cttccggctg gctggtttat tgctgataaa tctggagccg gtgagcgtgg
     7021 gtctcgcggt atcattgcag cactggggcc agatggtaag ccctcccgta tcgtagttat
     7081 ctacacgacg gggagtcagg caactatgga tgaacgaaat agacagatcg ctgagatagg
     7141 tgcctcactg attaagcatt ggtaactgtc agaccaagtt tactcatata tactttagat
     7201 tgatttaaaa cttcattttt aatttaaaag gatctaggtg aagatccttt ttgataatct
     7261 catgaccaaa atcccttaac gtgagttttc gttccactga gcgtcagacc ccgtagaaaa
     7321 gatcaaagga tcttcttgag atcctttttt tctgcgcgta atctgctgct tgcaaacaaa
     7381 aaaaccaccg ctaccagcgg tggtttgttt gccggatcaa gagctaccaa ctctttttcc
     7441 gaaggtaact ggcttcagca gagcgcagat accaaatact gtccttctag tgtagccgta
     7501 gttaggccac cacttcaaga actctgtagc accgcctaca tacctcgctc tgctaatcct
     7561 gttaccagtg gctgctgcca gtggcgataa gtcgtgtctt accgggttgg actcaagacg
     7621 atagttaccg gataaggcgc agcggtcggg ctgaacgggg ggttcgtgca cacagcccag
     7681 cttggagcga acgacctaca ccgaactgag atacctacag cgtgagctat gagaaagcgc
     7741 cacgcttccc gaagggagaa aggcggacag gtatccggta agcggcaggg tcggaacagg
     7801 agagcgcacg agggagcttc cagggggaaa cgcctggtat ctttatagtc ctgtcgggtt
     7861 tcgccacctc tgacttgagc gtcgattttt gtgatgctcg tcaggggggc ggagcctatg
     7921 gaaaaacgcc agcaacgcgg cctttttacg gttcctggcc ttttgctggc cttttgctca
     7981 catgttcttt cctgcgttat cccctgattc tgtggataac cgtattaccg cctttgagtg
     8041 agctgatacc gctcgccgca gccgaacgac cgagcgcagc gagtcagtga gcgaggaagc
     8101 ggaagagcgc ccaatacgca aaccgcctct ccccgcgcgt tggccgattc attaatgcag
     8161 ctggcacgac aggtttcccg actggaaagc gggcagtgag cgcaacgcaa ttaatgtgag
     8221 ttagctcact cattaggcac cccaggcttt acactttatg cttccggctc gtatgttgtg
     8281 tggaattgtg agcggataac aatttcacac aggaaacagc tatgaccatg attacgccaa
     8341 gcgcgcaatt aaccctcact aaagggaaca aaagctggag ctgcaagc
//
