# Supplementary material for: Genetically Encoded Red Photosensitizers with Enhanced Phototoxicity
Source: Int J Mol Sci. 2020 Nov 20;21(22):8800. doi: 10.3390/ijms21228800 (PMC7709005; doi:10.3390/ijms21228800)
Supplement: Supplementary file 1 [file ijms-21-08800-s001.zip › Supplementary/Sequences/Copy of CMV_mito_SuperNova2_T2A-TagBFP pLVT.gb]

LOCUS       Copy_of_CMV_mito_SuperN 8280 bp ds-DNA     circular     08-OCT-2020
DEFINITION  .
FEATURES             Location/Qualifiers
     rep_origin      7152..7834
                     /label="ColE1 origin"
                     /ApEinfo_revcolor=#9eafd2
                     /ApEinfo_fwdcolor=#9eafd2
     misc_feature    457..582
                     /label="HIV-1 psi"
                     /ApEinfo_revcolor=#b4abac
                     /ApEinfo_fwdcolor=#b4abac
     misc_feature    4860..4865
                     /label="BsaI 2"
                     /ApEinfo_revcolor=#ff9ccd
                     /ApEinfo_fwdcolor=#ff9ccd
     promoter        8239..8257
                     /label="T3 promoter"
                     /ApEinfo_revcolor=#9eafd2
                     /ApEinfo_fwdcolor=#9eafd2
     misc_feature    4806..5039
                     /label="3' UTR (deltaU3) = SIN"
                     /ApEinfo_revcolor=#faac61
                     /ApEinfo_fwdcolor=#faac61
     misc_feature    234..239
                     /label="BsaI 1"
                     /ApEinfo_revcolor=#c7b0e3
                     /ApEinfo_fwdcolor=#c7b0e3
     rep_origin      5625..5931
                     /label="F1 ori"
                     /ApEinfo_revcolor=#9eafd2
                     /ApEinfo_fwdcolor=#9eafd2
     misc_feature    6197..6265
                     /label="signal sequence"
                     /ApEinfo_revcolor=#c6c9d1
                     /ApEinfo_fwdcolor=#c6c9d1
     misc_feature    4104..4692
                     /label="WPRE"
                     /ApEinfo_revcolor=#f8d3a9
                     /ApEinfo_fwdcolor=#f8d3a9
     misc_feature    3395..4087
                     /label="TagBFP2"
                     /ApEinfo_revcolor=#84b0dc
                     /ApEinfo_fwdcolor=#84b0dc
     primer_bind     complement(5418..5438)
                     /label="T7"
                     /ApEinfo_revcolor=#85dae9
                     /ApEinfo_fwdcolor=#85dae9
     misc_feature    233..413
                     /label="5' LTR (truncated)"
                     /ApEinfo_revcolor=#b1ff67
                     /ApEinfo_fwdcolor=#b1ff67
     misc_feature    6092..6196
                     /label="AmpR promoter"
                     /ApEinfo_revcolor=#9eafd2
                     /ApEinfo_fwdcolor=#9eafd2
     misc_feature    5111..5232
                     /label="SV40 polyA"
                     /ApEinfo_revcolor=#84b0dc
                     /ApEinfo_fwdcolor=#84b0dc
     primer_bind     8240..8259
                     /label="T3"
                     /ApEinfo_revcolor=#85dae9
                     /ApEinfo_fwdcolor=#85dae9
     misc_feature    6912..6917
                     /label="BsaI 3"
                     /ApEinfo_revcolor=#b4abac
                     /ApEinfo_fwdcolor=#b4abac
     primer_bind     8202..8222
                     /label="M13-rev"
                     /ApEinfo_revcolor=#85dae9
                     /ApEinfo_fwdcolor=#85dae9
     misc_feature    2609..3331
                     /label="SuperNova S10R"
                     /ApEinfo_revcolor=#f58a5e
                     /ApEinfo_fwdcolor=#f58a5e
     rep_origin      5608..6063
                     /label="M13 origin"
                     /ApEinfo_revcolor=#9eafd2
                     /ApEinfo_fwdcolor=#9eafd2
     misc_binding    8174..8196
                     /label="LacO"
                     /ApEinfo_revcolor=#84b0dc
                     /ApEinfo_fwdcolor=#84b0dc
     misc_feature    5251..5386
                     /label="SV40 ori"
                     /ApEinfo_revcolor=#b7e6d7
                     /ApEinfo_fwdcolor=#b7e6d7
     CDS             6395..7054
                     /label="AmpR"
                     /ApEinfo_revcolor=#ffef86
                     /ApEinfo_fwdcolor=#ffef86
     misc_feature    1945..2500
                     /label="CMV promoter"
                     /ApEinfo_revcolor=#c7b0e3
                     /ApEinfo_fwdcolor=#c7b0e3
     misc_feature    8104..8125
                     /label="CAP binding site"
                     /ApEinfo_revcolor=#f58a5e
                     /ApEinfo_fwdcolor=#f58a5e
     primer_bind     complement(5447..5464)
                     /label="M13-fwd"
                     /ApEinfo_revcolor=#85dae9
                     /ApEinfo_fwdcolor=#85dae9
     misc_feature    1804..1921
                     /label="cPPT/CTS"
                     /ApEinfo_revcolor=#faac61
                     /ApEinfo_fwdcolor=#faac61
     misc_feature    3332..3394
                     /label="T2A"
                     /ApEinfo_revcolor=#c7b0e3
                     /ApEinfo_fwdcolor=#c7b0e3
     promoter        8140..8170
                     /label="lac promoter"
                     /ApEinfo_revcolor=#c7b0e3
                     /ApEinfo_fwdcolor=#c7b0e3
     CDS             5535..5603
                     /label="LacZ alpha"
                     /ApEinfo_revcolor=#84b0dc
                     /ApEinfo_fwdcolor=#84b0dc
     misc_feature    1..232
                     /label="RSV"
                     /ApEinfo_revcolor=#c7b0e3
                     /ApEinfo_fwdcolor=#c7b0e3
     misc_feature    1075..1308
                     /label="RRE"
                     /ApEinfo_revcolor=#c7b0e3
                     /ApEinfo_fwdcolor=#c7b0e3
     misc_feature    2501..2608
                     /label="Human_mitohondrial_localisation_signal"
                     /ApEinfo_revcolor=#b4abac
                     /ApEinfo_fwdcolor=#b4abac
ORIGIN
        1 ttaatgtagt cttatgcaat actcttgtag tcttgcaaca tggtaacgat gagttagcaa
       61 catgccttac aaggagagaa aaagcaccgt gcatgccgat tggtggaagt aaggtggtac
      121 gatcgtgcct tattaggaag gcaacagacg ggtctgacat ggattggacg aaccactgaa
      181 ttgccgcatt gcagagatat tgtatttaag tgcctagctc gatacaataa acgggCctct
      241 ctggttagac cagatctgag cctgggagct ctctggctaa ctagggaacc cactgcttaa
      301 gcctcaataa agcttgcctt gagtgcttca agtagtgtgt gcccgtctgt tgtgtgactc
      361 tggtaactag agatccctca gaccctttta gtcagtgtgg aaaatctcta gcagtggcgc
      421 ccgaacaggg acctgaaagc gaaagggaaa ccagagctct ctcgacgcag gactcggctt
      481 gctgaagcgc gcacggcaag aggcgagggg cggcgactgg tgagtacgcc aaaaattttg
      541 actagcggag gctagaagga gagagatggg tgcgagagcg tcagtattaa gcgggggaga
      601 attagatcgc gatgggaaaa aattcggtta aggccagggg gaaagaaaaa atataaatta
      661 aaacatatag tatgggcaag cagggagcta gaacgattcg cagttaatcc tggcctgtta
      721 gaaacatcag aaggctgtag acaaatactg ggacagctac aaccatccct tcagacagga
      781 tcagaagaac ttagatcatt atataataca gtagcaaccc tctattgtgt gcatcaaagg
      841 atagagataa aagacaccaa ggaagcttta gacaagatag aggaagagca aaacaaaagt
      901 aagaccaccg cacagcaagc ggccgctgat cttcagacct ggaggaggag atatgaggga
      961 caattggaga agtgaattat ataaatataa agtagtaaaa attgaaccat taggagtagc
     1021 acccaccaag gcaaagagaa gagtggtgca gagagaaaaa agagcagtgg gaataggagc
     1081 tttgttcctt gggttcttgg gagcagcagg aagcactatg ggcgcagcct caatgacgct
     1141 gacggtacag gccagacaat tattgtctgg tatagtgcag cagcagaaca atttgctgag
     1201 ggctattgag gcgcaacagc atctgttgca actcacagtc tggggcatca agcagctcca
     1261 ggcaagaatc ctggctgtgg aaagatacct aaaggatcaa cagctcctgg ggatttgggg
     1321 ttgctctgga aaactcattt gcaccactgc tgtgccttgg aatgctagtt ggagtaataa
     1381 atctctggaa cagatttgga atcacacgac ctggatggag tgggacagag aaattaacaa
     1441 ttacacaagc ttaatacact ccttaattga agaatcgcaa aaccagcaag aaaagaatga
     1501 acaagaatta ttggaattag ataaatgggc aagtttgtgg aattggttta acataacaaa
     1561 ttggctgtgg tatataaaat tattcataat gatagtagga ggcttggtag gtttaagaat
     1621 agtttttgct gtactttcta tagtgaatag agttaggcag ggatattcac cattatcgtt
     1681 tcagacccac ctcccaaccc cgaggggacc cgacaggccc gaaggaatag aagaagaagg
     1741 tggagagaga gacagagaca gatccattcg attagtgaac ggatctcgac ggtatcggtt
     1801 aacttttaaa agaaaagggg ggattggggg gtacagtgca ggggaaagaa tagtagacat
     1861 aatagcaaca gacatacaaa ctaaagaatt acaaaaacaa attacaaaaa ttcaaaattt
     1921 tccgatcacg agacTAGCgg atccggagcg ttacataact tacggtaaat ggcccgcctg
     1981 gctgaccgcc caacgacccc cgcccattga cgtcaataat gacgtatgtt cccatagtaa
     2041 cgccaatagg gactttccat tgacgtcaat gggtggagta tttacggtaa actgcccact
     2101 tggcagtaca tcaagtgtat catatgccaa gtacgccccc tattgacgtc aatgacggta
     2161 aatggcccgc ctggcattat gcccagtaca tgaccttatg ggactttcct acttggcagt
     2221 acatctacgt attagtcatc gctattacca tggtgatgcg gttttggcag tacatcaatg
     2281 ggcgtggata gcggtttgac tcacggggat ttccaagtct ccaccccatt gacgtcaatg
     2341 ggagtttgtt ttggcaccaa aatcaacggg actttccaaa atgtcgtaac aactccgccc
     2401 cattgacgca aatgggcggt aggcgtgtac ggtgggaggt ctatataagc agagctggtt
     2461 tagtgaaccg tcagatccgc tagcgctacc ggtcgccacc ATGTCCGTCC TGACGCCGCT
     2521 GCTGCTGCGG GGCTTGACAG GCTCGGCCCG GCGGCTCCCA GTGCCGCGCG CCAAGATCCA
     2581 TTCGTTGGGG GATCCACCGG TCGCCACAat gggttcagag gtcggccccg ccctgttcca
     2641 gAGAgacatg accttcaaaa tcttcatcga cggcgaggtg aacggccaga agttcaccat
     2701 cgtggccgac ggcagcagca agttccccca cggcgacttc aacgtgcatg ccgtgtgcga
     2761 aaccggcaag ctgcccatga gctggaagcc catctgccac ctgatccagt acggcgagcc
     2821 cttcttcgcc cgctaccccg acggcatcag ccatttcgcc caggagtgct tccccgaggg
     2881 cctgagcatc gaccgcaccg tgcgcttcga gaacgacggc accatgacca gccaccacac
     2941 ctacgagctg gacgacacct gtgtggtgag ccgcatcacc gtgaactgcg acggcttcca
     3001 gcccgacggc cccatcatgc gcgaccagct ggtggacatc ctgcccagcg aaacccacat
     3061 gttcccccac ggccccaacg ccgtgcgcca gaccgccacc atcggcttca ccaccgccga
     3121 cggcggcaag atgatgggcc acttcgacag caagatgacc ttcaacggca gccgcgccat
     3181 cgagatcccc ggcccacatt tcgtgaccat catcaccaag cagacgaggg acactagcga
     3241 caagcgcgac cacgtgtgcc agcgcgaggt ggcctacgcc catagcgtgc cccgcatcac
     3301 cagcgccatc ggtagcgacg aggatTCAGG Tggtagcgga gagggcagag gaagccttct
     3361 aacatgcggt gacgtggagg agaatcccgg cccaatgagc gagctgatta aggagaacat
     3421 gcacatgaag ctgtacatgg agggcaccgt ggacaaccat cacttcaagt gcacatccga
     3481 gggcgaaggc aagccctacg agggcaccca gaccatgaga atcaaggtgg tcgagggcgg
     3541 ccctctcccc ttcgccttcg acatcctggc tactagcttc ctctacggca gcaagacctt
     3601 catcaaccac acccagggca tccccgactt cttcaagcag tccttccctg agggcttcac
     3661 atgggagaga gtcaccacat acgaagatgg gggcgtgctg accgctaccc aggacaccag
     3721 cctccaggac ggctgcctca tctacaacgt caagatcaga ggggtgaact tcacatccaa
     3781 cggccctgtg atgcagaaga aaacactcgg ctgggaggcc ttcaccgaaa cgctgtaccc
     3841 cgctgacggc ggcctggaag gcagaaacga catggccctg aagctcgtgg gcgggagcca
     3901 tctgatcgca aacgccaaga ccacatatag atccaagaaa cccgctaaga acctcaagat
     3961 gcctggcgtc tactatgtgg actacagact ggaaagaatc aaggaggcca acaacgagac
     4021 ctacgtcgag cagcacgagg tggcagtggc cagatactgc gacctcccta gcaaactggg
     4081 gcacaagTGA TAAgtcgACC Gataatcaac ctctggatta caaaatttgt gaaagattga
     4141 ctggtattct taactatgtt gctcctttta cgctatgtgg atacgctgct ttaatgcctt
     4201 tgtatcatgc tattgcttcc cgtatggctt tcattttctc ctccttgtat aaatcctggt
     4261 tgctgtctct ttatgaggag ttgtggcccg ttgtcaggca acgtggcgtg gtgtgcactg
     4321 tgtttgctga cgcaaccccc actggttggg gcattgccac cacctgtcag ctcctttccg
     4381 ggactttcgc tttccccctc cctattgcca cggcggaact catcgccgcc tgccttgccc
     4441 gctgctggac aggggctcgg ctgttgggca ctgacaattc cgtggtgttg tcggggaagc
     4501 tgacgtcctt tccatggctg ctcgcctgtg ttgccacctg gattctgcgc gggacgtcct
     4561 tctgctacgt cccttcggcc ctcaatccag cggaccttcc ttcccgcggc ctgctgccgg
     4621 ctctgcggcc tcttccgcgt cttcgccttc gccctcagac gagtcggatc tccctttggg
     4681 ccgcctcccc gcatcgggaa ttcgctcaag cttcgaatta attctgcaga gctcggtacc
     4741 tttaagacca atgacttaca aggcagctgt agatcttagc cactttttaa aagaaaaggg
     4801 gggactggaa gggctaattc actcccaacg aagacaagat ctgctttttg cttgtactgg
     4861 gCctctctgg ttagaccaga tctgagcctg ggagctctct ggctaactag ggaacccact
     4921 gcttaagcct caataaagct tgccttgagt gcttcaagta gtgtgtgccc gtctgttgtg
     4981 tgactctggt aactagagat ccctcagacc cttttagtca gtgtggaaaa tctctagcag
     5041 tagtagttca tgtcatctta ttattcagta tttataactt gcaaagaaat gaatatcaga
     5101 gagtgagagg aacttgttta ttgcagctta taatggttac aaataaagca atagcatcac
     5161 aaatttcaca aataaagcat ttttttcact gcattctagt tgtggtttgt ccaaactcat
     5221 caatgtatct tatcatgtct ggctctagct atcccgcccc taactccgcc cagttccgcc
     5281 cattctccgc cccatggctg actaattttt tttatttatg cagaggccga ggccgcctcg
     5341 gcctctgagc tattccagaa gtagtgagga ggcttttttg gaggcctagg cttttgcgtc
     5401 gagacgtacc caattcgccc tatagtgagt cgtattacgc gcgctcactg gccgtcgttt
     5461 tacaacgtcg tgactgggaa aaccctggcg ttacccaact taatcgcctt gcagcacatc
     5521 cccctttcgc cagctggcgt aatagcgaag aggcccgcac cgatcgccct tcccaacagt
     5581 tgcgcagcct gaatggcgaa tggcgcgnnn nnnnnnnnnn nnnnnnnnnn nnnnnnnnnn
     5641 nnnnnnnnnn nnnnnnnnnn nnnnnnnnnn nnnnnnnnnn nnnnnnnnnn nnnnnnnnnn
     5701 nnnnnnnnnn nnnnnnnnnn nnnnnnnnnn ncnnnnnnnn nnnnnnnnnn nnnnnnnnnn
     5761 nnnnnnnnnn nnnnnnnnnn nnnnnnnnnn nnnnnnnnnn nnnnnnnnnn nnnnnnnnnn
     5821 nnnannnnnn nnnnnnnnnn nnnnnnnnnn nnnnnnnnnn nnnnnnnnnn nnncctttga
     5881 cgttggagtc cacgttcttt nnnnnnnnnn nnnnnnnnnn nnnnnnnnnn nnnnnnnacc
     5941 ctatctcggt ctattctttt gatttataag ggattttgcc gatttcggcc tattggttaa
     6001 aaaatgagct gatttaacaa aaatttaacg cgaattttaa caaaatatta acgtttacaa
     6061 tttcccaggt ggcacttttc ggggaaatgt gcgcggaacc cctatttgtt tatttttcta
     6121 aatacattca aatatgtatc cgctcatgag acaataaccc tgataaatgc ttcaataata
     6181 ttgaaaaagg aagagtatga gtattcaaca tttccgtgtc gcccttattc ccttttttgc
     6241 ggcattttgc cttcctgttt ttgctcaccc agaaacgctg gtgaaagtaa aagatgctga
     6301 agatcagttg ggtgcacgag tgggttacat cgaactggat ctcaacagcg gtaagatcct
     6361 tgagagtttt cgccccgaag aacgttttcc aatgatgagc acttttaaag ttctgctatg
     6421 tggcgcggta ttatcccgta ttgacgccgg gcaagagcaa ctcggtcgcc gcatacacta
     6481 ttctcagaat gacttggttg agtactcacc agtcacagaa aagcatctta cggatggcat
     6541 gacagtaaga gaattatgca gtgctgccat aaccatgagt gataacactg cggccaactt
     6601 acttctgaca acgatcggag gaccgaagga gctaaccgct tttttgcaca acatggggga
     6661 tcatgtaact cgccttgatc gttgggaacc ggagctgaat gaagccatac caaacgacga
     6721 gcgtgacacc acgatgcctg tagcaatggc aacaacgttg cgcaaactat taactggcga
     6781 actacttact ctagcttccc ggcaacaatt aatagactgg atggaggcgg ataaagttgc
     6841 aggaccactt ctgcgctcgg cccttccggc tggctggttt attgctgata aatctggagc
     6901 cggtgagcgt gggtctcgcg gtatcattgc agcactgggg ccagatggta agccctcccg
     6961 tatcgtagtt atctacacga cggggagtca ggcaactatg gatgaacgaa atagacagat
     7021 cgctgagata ggtgcctcac tgattaagca ttggtaactg tcagaccaag tttactcata
     7081 tatactttag attgatttaa aacttcattt ttaatttaaa aggatctagg tgaagatcct
     7141 ttttgataat ctcatgacca aaatccctta acgtgagttt tcgttccact gagcgtcaga
     7201 ccccgtagaa aagatcaaag gatcttcttg agatcctttt tttctgcgcg taatctgctg
     7261 cttgcaaaca aaaaaaccac cgctaccagc ggtggtttgt ttgccggatc aagagctacc
     7321 aactcttttt ccgaaggtaa ctggcttcag cagagcgcag ataccaaata ctgtccttct
     7381 agtgtagccg tagttaggcc accacttcaa gaactctgta gcaccgccta catacctcgc
     7441 tctgctaatc ctgttaccag tggctgctgc cagtggcgat aagtcgtgtc ttaccgggtt
     7501 ggactcaaga cgatagttac cggataaggc gcagcggtcg ggctgaacgg ggggttcgtg
     7561 cacacagccc agcttggagc gaacgaccta caccgaactg agatacctac agcgtgagct
     7621 atgagaaagc gccacgcttc ccgaagggag aaaggcggac aggtatccgg taagcggcag
     7681 ggtcggaaca ggagagcgca cgagggagct tccaggggga aacgcctggt atctttatag
     7741 tcctgtcggg tttcgccacc tctgacttga gcgtcgattt ttgtgatgct cgtcaggggg
     7801 gcggagccta tggaaaaacg ccagcaacgc ggccttttta cggttcctgg ccttttgctg
     7861 gccttttgct cacatgttct ttcctgcgtt atcccctgat tctgtggata accgtattac
     7921 cgcctttgag tgagctgata ccgctcgccg cagccgaacg accgagcgca gcgagtcagt
     7981 gagcgaggaa gcggaagagc gcccaatacg caaaccgcct ctccccgcgc gttggccgat
     8041 tcattaatgc agctggcacg acaggtttcc cgactggaaa gcgggcagtg agcgcaacgc
     8101 aattaatgtg agttagctca ctcattaggc accccaggct ttacacttta tgcttccggc
     8161 tcgtatgttg tgtggaattg tgagcggata acaatttcac acaggaaaca gctatgacca
     8221 tgattacgcc aagcgcgcaa ttaaccctca ctaaagggaa caaaagctgg agctgcaagc
//
