# Supplementary material for: Genetically Encoded Red Photosensitizers with Enhanced Phototoxicity
Source: Int J Mol Sci. 2020 Nov 20;21(22):8800. doi: 10.3390/ijms21228800 (PMC7709005; doi:10.3390/ijms21228800)
Supplement: Supplementary file 1 [file ijms-21-08800-s001.zip › Supplementary/Sequences/CAG_mem_SuperNova2_T2A-TagBFP pLVT.gb]

LOCUS       CAG_mem_SuperNova2_T2A- 8388 bp ds-DNA     circular     08-OCT-2020
DEFINITION  .
FEATURES             Location/Qualifiers
     CDS             5643..5711
                     /label="LacZ alpha"
                     /ApEinfo_revcolor=#84b0dc
                     /ApEinfo_fwdcolor=#84b0dc
     misc_binding    8282..8304
                     /label="LacO"
                     /ApEinfo_revcolor=#84b0dc
                     /ApEinfo_fwdcolor=#84b0dc
     misc_feature    457..582
                     /label="HIV-1 psi"
                     /ApEinfo_revcolor=#b4abac
                     /ApEinfo_fwdcolor=#b4abac
     primer_bind     complement(5555..5572)
                     /label="M13-fwd"
                     /ApEinfo_revcolor=#85dae9
                     /ApEinfo_fwdcolor=#85dae9
     promoter        8248..8278
                     /label="lac promoter"
                     /ApEinfo_revcolor=#c7b0e3
                     /ApEinfo_fwdcolor=#c7b0e3
     primer_bind     complement(5526..5546)
                     /label="T7"
                     /ApEinfo_revcolor=#85dae9
                     /ApEinfo_fwdcolor=#85dae9
     misc_feature    233..413
                     /label="5' LTR (truncated)"
                     /ApEinfo_revcolor=#b1ff67
                     /ApEinfo_fwdcolor=#b1ff67
     misc_feature    8212..8233
                     /label="CAP binding site"
                     /ApEinfo_revcolor=#f58a5e
                     /ApEinfo_fwdcolor=#f58a5e
     misc_feature    3440..3502
                     /label="T2A"
                     /ApEinfo_revcolor=#c7b0e3
                     /ApEinfo_fwdcolor=#c7b0e3
     misc_feature    5359..5494
                     /label="SV40 ori"
                     /ApEinfo_revcolor=#b7e6d7
                     /ApEinfo_fwdcolor=#b7e6d7
     rep_origin      7260..7942
                     /label="ColE1 origin"
                     /ApEinfo_revcolor=#9eafd2
                     /ApEinfo_fwdcolor=#9eafd2
     misc_feature    5219..5340
                     /label="SV40 polyA"
                     /ApEinfo_revcolor=#84b0dc
                     /ApEinfo_fwdcolor=#84b0dc
     misc_feature    1945..2656
                     /label="CAG promoter"
                     /ApEinfo_revcolor=#84b0dc
                     /ApEinfo_fwdcolor=#84b0dc
     misc_feature    7020..7025
                     /label="BsaI 3"
                     /ApEinfo_revcolor=#b4abac
                     /ApEinfo_fwdcolor=#b4abac
     misc_feature    4968..4973
                     /label="BsaI 2"
                     /ApEinfo_revcolor=#ff9ccd
                     /ApEinfo_fwdcolor=#ff9ccd
     CDS             6503..7162
                     /label="AmpR"
                     /ApEinfo_revcolor=#ffef86
                     /ApEinfo_fwdcolor=#ffef86
     misc_feature    1075..1308
                     /label="RRE"
                     /ApEinfo_revcolor=#c7b0e3
                     /ApEinfo_fwdcolor=#c7b0e3
     misc_feature    4914..5147
                     /label="3' UTR (deltaU3) = SIN"
                     /ApEinfo_revcolor=#faac61
                     /ApEinfo_fwdcolor=#faac61
     misc_feature    6305..6373
                     /label="signal sequence"
                     /ApEinfo_revcolor=#c6c9d1
                     /ApEinfo_fwdcolor=#c6c9d1
     misc_feature    234..239
                     /label="BsaI 1"
                     /ApEinfo_revcolor=#c7b0e3
                     /ApEinfo_fwdcolor=#c7b0e3
     misc_feature    4212..4800
                     /label="WPRE"
                     /ApEinfo_revcolor=#f8d3a9
                     /ApEinfo_fwdcolor=#f8d3a9
     misc_feature    6200..6304
                     /label="AmpR promoter"
                     /ApEinfo_revcolor=#9eafd2
                     /ApEinfo_fwdcolor=#9eafd2
     misc_feature    3503..4195
                     /label="TagBFP2"
                     /ApEinfo_revcolor=#84b0dc
                     /ApEinfo_fwdcolor=#84b0dc
     promoter        8347..8365
                     /label="T3 promoter"
                     /ApEinfo_revcolor=#9eafd2
                     /ApEinfo_fwdcolor=#9eafd2
     misc_feature    2717..3439
                     /label="SuperNova S10R"
                     /ApEinfo_revcolor=#f58a5e
                     /ApEinfo_fwdcolor=#f58a5e
     misc_feature    1..232
                     /label="RSV"
                     /ApEinfo_revcolor=#c7b0e3
                     /ApEinfo_fwdcolor=#c7b0e3
     rep_origin      5733..6039
                     /label="F1 ori"
                     /ApEinfo_revcolor=#9eafd2
                     /ApEinfo_fwdcolor=#9eafd2
     misc_feature    2657..2716
                     /label="Human_membrain_localisation_signal"
                     /ApEinfo_revcolor=#75c6a9
                     /ApEinfo_fwdcolor=#75c6a9
     primer_bind     8348..8367
                     /label="T3"
                     /ApEinfo_revcolor=#85dae9
                     /ApEinfo_fwdcolor=#85dae9
     rep_origin      5716..6171
                     /label="M13 origin"
                     /ApEinfo_revcolor=#9eafd2
                     /ApEinfo_fwdcolor=#9eafd2
     primer_bind     8310..8330
                     /label="M13-rev"
                     /ApEinfo_revcolor=#85dae9
                     /ApEinfo_fwdcolor=#85dae9
     misc_feature    1804..1921
                     /label="cPPT/CTS"
                     /ApEinfo_revcolor=#faac61
                     /ApEinfo_fwdcolor=#faac61
ORIGIN
        1 ttaatgtagt cttatgcaat actcttgtag tcttgcaaca tggtaacgat gagttagcaa
       61 catgccttac aaggagagaa aaagcaccgt gcatgccgat tggtggaagt aaggtggtac
      121 gatcgtgcct tattaggaag gcaacagacg ggtctgacat ggattggacg aaccactgaa
      181 ttgccgcatt gcagagatat tgtatttaag tgcctagctc gatacaataa acgggCctct
      241 ctggttagac cagatctgag cctgggagct ctctggctaa ctagggaacc cactgcttaa
      301 gcctcaataa agcttgcctt gagtgcttca agtagtgtgt gcccgtctgt tgtgtgactc
      361 tggtaactag agatccctca gaccctttta gtcagtgtgg aaaatctcta gcagtggcgc
      421 ccgaacaggg acctgaaagc gaaagggaaa ccagagctct ctcgacgcag gactcggctt
      481 gctgaagcgc gcacggcaag aggcgagggg cggcgactgg tgagtacgcc aaaaattttg
      541 actagcggag gctagaagga gagagatggg tgcgagagcg tcagtattaa gcgggggaga
      601 attagatcgc gatgggaaaa aattcggtta aggccagggg gaaagaaaaa atataaatta
      661 aaacatatag tatgggcaag cagggagcta gaacgattcg cagttaatcc tggcctgtta
      721 gaaacatcag aaggctgtag acaaatactg ggacagctac aaccatccct tcagacagga
      781 tcagaagaac ttagatcatt atataataca gtagcaaccc tctattgtgt gcatcaaagg
      841 atagagataa aagacaccaa ggaagcttta gacaagatag aggaagagca aaacaaaagt
      901 aagaccaccg cacagcaagc ggccgctgat cttcagacct ggaggaggag atatgaggga
      961 caattggaga agtgaattat ataaatataa agtagtaaaa attgaaccat taggagtagc
     1021 acccaccaag gcaaagagaa gagtggtgca gagagaaaaa agagcagtgg gaataggagc
     1081 tttgttcctt gggttcttgg gagcagcagg aagcactatg ggcgcagcct caatgacgct
     1141 gacggtacag gccagacaat tattgtctgg tatagtgcag cagcagaaca atttgctgag
     1201 ggctattgag gcgcaacagc atctgttgca actcacagtc tggggcatca agcagctcca
     1261 ggcaagaatc ctggctgtgg aaagatacct aaaggatcaa cagctcctgg ggatttgggg
     1321 ttgctctgga aaactcattt gcaccactgc tgtgccttgg aatgctagtt ggagtaataa
     1381 atctctggaa cagatttgga atcacacgac ctggatggag tgggacagag aaattaacaa
     1441 ttacacaagc ttaatacact ccttaattga agaatcgcaa aaccagcaag aaaagaatga
     1501 acaagaatta ttggaattag ataaatgggc aagtttgtgg aattggttta acataacaaa
     1561 ttggctgtgg tatataaaat tattcataat gatagtagga ggcttggtag gtttaagaat
     1621 agtttttgct gtactttcta tagtgaatag agttaggcag ggatattcac cattatcgtt
     1681 tcagacccac ctcccaaccc cgaggggacc cgacaggccc gaaggaatag aagaagaagg
     1741 tggagagaga gacagagaca gatccattcg attagtgaac ggatctcgac ggtatcggtt
     1801 aacttttaaa agaaaagggg ggattggggg gtacagtgca ggggaaagaa tagtagacat
     1861 aatagcaaca gacatacaaa ctaaagaatt acaaaaacaa attacaaaaa ttcaaaattt
     1921 tccgatcacg agacTAGCgg atccggagtt gtgactggat ctgatatcat cgtcgacatt
     1981 gattattgac tagttattaa tagtaatcaa ttacggggtc attagttcat agcccatata
     2041 tggagttccg cgttacataa cttacggtaa atggcccgcc tggctgaccg cccaacgacc
     2101 cccgcccatt gacgtcaata atgacgtatg ttcccatagt aacgccaata gggactttcc
     2161 attgacgtca atgggtggag tatttacggt aaactgccca cttggcagta catcaagtgt
     2221 atcatatgcc aagtacgccc cctattgacg tcaatgacgg taaatggccc gcctggcatt
     2281 atgcccagta catgacctta tgggactttc ctacttggca gtacatctac gtattagtca
     2341 tcgctattac catggtcgag gtgagcccca cgttctgctt cactctcccc atctcccccc
     2401 cctccccacc cccaattttg tatttattta ttttttaatt attttgtgca gcgatggggg
     2461 cggggggggg gggggcgcgc gccaggcggg gcggggcggg gcgaggggcg gggcggggcg
     2521 aggcggagag gtgcggcggc agccaatcag agcggcgcgc tccgaaagtt tccttttatg
     2581 gcgaggcggc ggcggcggcg gccctataaa aagcgaagcg cgcggcgggc gggagtcgct
     2641 gcgttgggac gccaccATGC TGTGCTGTAT GAGAAGAACC AAACAGGTTG AAAAGAATGA
     2701 TGAGGACCAA AAGATAatgg gttcagaggt cggccccgcc ctgttccagA GAgacatgac
     2761 cttcaaaatc ttcatcgacg gcgaggtgaa cggccagaag ttcaccatcg tggccgacgg
     2821 cagcagcaag ttcccccacg gcgacttcaa cgtgcatgcc gtgtgcgaaa ccggcaagct
     2881 gcccatgagc tggaagccca tctgccacct gatccagtac ggcgagccct tcttcgcccg
     2941 ctaccccgac ggcatcagcc atttcgccca ggagtgcttc cccgagggcc tgagcatcga
     3001 ccgcaccgtg cgcttcgaga acgacggcac catgaccagc caccacacct acgagctgga
     3061 cgacacctgt gtggtgagcc gcatcaccgt gaactgcgac ggcttccagc ccgacggccc
     3121 catcatgcgc gaccagctgg tggacatcct gcccagcgaa acccacatgt tcccccacgg
     3181 ccccaacgcc gtgcgccaga ccgccaccat cggcttcacc accgccgacg gcggcaagat
     3241 gatgggccac ttcgacagca agatgacctt caacggcagc cgcgccatcg agatccccgg
     3301 cccacatttc gtgaccatca tcaccaagca gacgagggac actagcgaca agcgcgacca
     3361 cgtgtgccag cgcgaggtgg cctacgccca tagcgtgccc cgcatcacca gcgccatcgg
     3421 tagcgacgag gatTCAGGTg gtagcggaga gggcagagga agccttctaa catgcggtga
     3481 cgtggaggag aatcccggcc caatgagcga gctgattaag gagaacatgc acatgaagct
     3541 gtacatggag ggcaccgtgg acaaccatca cttcaagtgc acatccgagg gcgaaggcaa
     3601 gccctacgag ggcacccaga ccatgagaat caaggtggtc gagggcggcc ctctcccctt
     3661 cgccttcgac atcctggcta ctagcttcct ctacggcagc aagaccttca tcaaccacac
     3721 ccagggcatc cccgacttct tcaagcagtc cttccctgag ggcttcacat gggagagagt
     3781 caccacatac gaagatgggg gcgtgctgac cgctacccag gacaccagcc tccaggacgg
     3841 ctgcctcatc tacaacgtca agatcagagg ggtgaacttc acatccaacg gccctgtgat
     3901 gcagaagaaa acactcggct gggaggcctt caccgaaacg ctgtaccccg ctgacggcgg
     3961 cctggaaggc agaaacgaca tggccctgaa gctcgtgggc gggagccatc tgatcgcaaa
     4021 cgccaagacc acatatagat ccaagaaacc cgctaagaac ctcaagatgc ctggcgtcta
     4081 ctatgtggac tacagactgg aaagaatcaa ggaggccaac aacgagacct acgtcgagca
     4141 gcacgaggtg gcagtggcca gatactgcga cctccctagc aaactggggc acaagTGATA
     4201 AgtcgACCGa taatcaacct ctggattaca aaatttgtga aagattgact ggtattctta
     4261 actatgttgc tccttttacg ctatgtggat acgctgcttt aatgcctttg tatcatgcta
     4321 ttgcttcccg tatggctttc attttctcct ccttgtataa atcctggttg ctgtctcttt
     4381 atgaggagtt gtggcccgtt gtcaggcaac gtggcgtggt gtgcactgtg tttgctgacg
     4441 caacccccac tggttggggc attgccacca cctgtcagct cctttccggg actttcgctt
     4501 tccccctccc tattgccacg gcggaactca tcgccgcctg ccttgcccgc tgctggacag
     4561 gggctcggct gttgggcact gacaattccg tggtgttgtc ggggaagctg acgtcctttc
     4621 catggctgct cgcctgtgtt gccacctgga ttctgcgcgg gacgtccttc tgctacgtcc
     4681 cttcggccct caatccagcg gaccttcctt cccgcggcct gctgccggct ctgcggcctc
     4741 ttccgcgtct tcgccttcgc cctcagacga gtcggatctc cctttgggcc gcctccccgc
     4801 atcgggaatt cgctcaagct tcgaattaat tctgcagagc tcggtacctt taagaccaat
     4861 gacttacaag gcagctgtag atcttagcca ctttttaaaa gaaaaggggg gactggaagg
     4921 gctaattcac tcccaacgaa gacaagatct gctttttgct tgtactgggC ctctctggtt
     4981 agaccagatc tgagcctggg agctctctgg ctaactaggg aacccactgc ttaagcctca
     5041 ataaagcttg ccttgagtgc ttcaagtagt gtgtgcccgt ctgttgtgtg actctggtaa
     5101 ctagagatcc ctcagaccct tttagtcagt gtggaaaatc tctagcagta gtagttcatg
     5161 tcatcttatt attcagtatt tataacttgc aaagaaatga atatcagaga gtgagaggaa
     5221 cttgtttatt gcagcttata atggttacaa ataaagcaat agcatcacaa atttcacaaa
     5281 taaagcattt ttttcactgc attctagttg tggtttgtcc aaactcatca atgtatctta
     5341 tcatgtctgg ctctagctat cccgccccta actccgccca gttccgccca ttctccgccc
     5401 catggctgac taattttttt tatttatgca gaggccgagg ccgcctcggc ctctgagcta
     5461 ttccagaagt agtgaggagg cttttttgga ggcctaggct tttgcgtcga gacgtaccca
     5521 attcgcccta tagtgagtcg tattacgcgc gctcactggc cgtcgtttta caacgtcgtg
     5581 actgggaaaa ccctggcgtt acccaactta atcgccttgc agcacatccc cctttcgcca
     5641 gctggcgtaa tagcgaagag gcccgcaccg atcgcccttc ccaacagttg cgcagcctga
     5701 atggcgaatg gcgcgnnnnn nnnnnnnnnn nnnnnnnnnn nnnnnnnnnn nnnnnnnnnn
     5761 nnnnnnnnnn nnnnnnnnnn nnnnnnnnnn nnnnnnnnnn nnnnnnnnnn nnnnnnnnnn
     5821 nnnnnnnnnn nnnnnnnnnc nnnnnnnnnn nnnnnnnnnn nnnnnnnnnn nnnnnnnnnn
     5881 nnnnnnnnnn nnnnnnnnnn nnnnnnnnnn nnnnnnnnnn nnnnnnnnnn nannnnnnnn
     5941 nnnnnnnnnn nnnnnnnnnn nnnnnnnnnn nnnnnnnnnn ncctttgacg ttggagtcca
     6001 cgttctttnn nnnnnnnnnn nnnnnnnnnn nnnnnnnnnn nnnnnaccct atctcggtct
     6061 attcttttga tttataaggg attttgccga tttcggccta ttggttaaaa aatgagctga
     6121 tttaacaaaa atttaacgcg aattttaaca aaatattaac gtttacaatt tcccaggtgg
     6181 cacttttcgg ggaaatgtgc gcggaacccc tatttgttta tttttctaaa tacattcaaa
     6241 tatgtatccg ctcatgagac aataaccctg ataaatgctt caataatatt gaaaaaggaa
     6301 gagtatgagt attcaacatt tccgtgtcgc ccttattccc ttttttgcgg cattttgcct
     6361 tcctgttttt gctcacccag aaacgctggt gaaagtaaaa gatgctgaag atcagttggg
     6421 tgcacgagtg ggttacatcg aactggatct caacagcggt aagatccttg agagttttcg
     6481 ccccgaagaa cgttttccaa tgatgagcac ttttaaagtt ctgctatgtg gcgcggtatt
     6541 atcccgtatt gacgccgggc aagagcaact cggtcgccgc atacactatt ctcagaatga
     6601 cttggttgag tactcaccag tcacagaaaa gcatcttacg gatggcatga cagtaagaga
     6661 attatgcagt gctgccataa ccatgagtga taacactgcg gccaacttac ttctgacaac
     6721 gatcggagga ccgaaggagc taaccgcttt tttgcacaac atgggggatc atgtaactcg
     6781 ccttgatcgt tgggaaccgg agctgaatga agccatacca aacgacgagc gtgacaccac
     6841 gatgcctgta gcaatggcaa caacgttgcg caaactatta actggcgaac tacttactct
     6901 agcttcccgg caacaattaa tagactggat ggaggcggat aaagttgcag gaccacttct
     6961 gcgctcggcc cttccggctg gctggtttat tgctgataaa tctggagccg gtgagcgtgg
     7021 gtctcgcggt atcattgcag cactggggcc agatggtaag ccctcccgta tcgtagttat
     7081 ctacacgacg gggagtcagg caactatgga tgaacgaaat agacagatcg ctgagatagg
     7141 tgcctcactg attaagcatt ggtaactgtc agaccaagtt tactcatata tactttagat
     7201 tgatttaaaa cttcattttt aatttaaaag gatctaggtg aagatccttt ttgataatct
     7261 catgaccaaa atcccttaac gtgagttttc gttccactga gcgtcagacc ccgtagaaaa
     7321 gatcaaagga tcttcttgag atcctttttt tctgcgcgta atctgctgct tgcaaacaaa
     7381 aaaaccaccg ctaccagcgg tggtttgttt gccggatcaa gagctaccaa ctctttttcc
     7441 gaaggtaact ggcttcagca gagcgcagat accaaatact gtccttctag tgtagccgta
     7501 gttaggccac cacttcaaga actctgtagc accgcctaca tacctcgctc tgctaatcct
     7561 gttaccagtg gctgctgcca gtggcgataa gtcgtgtctt accgggttgg actcaagacg
     7621 atagttaccg gataaggcgc agcggtcggg ctgaacgggg ggttcgtgca cacagcccag
     7681 cttggagcga acgacctaca ccgaactgag atacctacag cgtgagctat gagaaagcgc
     7741 cacgcttccc gaagggagaa aggcggacag gtatccggta agcggcaggg tcggaacagg
     7801 agagcgcacg agggagcttc cagggggaaa cgcctggtat ctttatagtc ctgtcgggtt
     7861 tcgccacctc tgacttgagc gtcgattttt gtgatgctcg tcaggggggc ggagcctatg
     7921 gaaaaacgcc agcaacgcgg cctttttacg gttcctggcc ttttgctggc cttttgctca
     7981 catgttcttt cctgcgttat cccctgattc tgtggataac cgtattaccg cctttgagtg
     8041 agctgatacc gctcgccgca gccgaacgac cgagcgcagc gagtcagtga gcgaggaagc
     8101 ggaagagcgc ccaatacgca aaccgcctct ccccgcgcgt tggccgattc attaatgcag
     8161 ctggcacgac aggtttcccg actggaaagc gggcagtgag cgcaacgcaa ttaatgtgag
     8221 ttagctcact cattaggcac cccaggcttt acactttatg cttccggctc gtatgttgtg
     8281 tggaattgtg agcggataac aatttcacac aggaaacagc tatgaccatg attacgccaa
     8341 gcgcgcaatt aaccctcact aaagggaaca aaagctggag ctgcaagc
//
