# Supplementary material for: Genetically Encoded Red Photosensitizers with Enhanced Phototoxicity
Source: Int J Mol Sci. 2020 Nov 20;21(22):8800. doi: 10.3390/ijms21228800 (PMC7709005; doi:10.3390/ijms21228800)
Supplement: Supplementary file 1 [file ijms-21-08800-s001.zip › Supplementary/Sequences/CMV_mito_SuperNova_T2A-TagBFP pLVT.gb]

LOCUS       CMV_mito_SuperNova_T2A- 8280 bp ds-DNA     circular     08-OCT-2020
DEFINITION  .
FEATURES             Location/Qualifiers
     misc_feature    234..239
                     /label="BsaI 1"
                     /ApEinfo_revcolor=#c7b0e3
                     /ApEinfo_fwdcolor=#c7b0e3
     misc_feature    2501..2608
                     /label="Human_mitohondrial_localisation_signal"
                     /ApEinfo_revcolor=#b4abac
                     /ApEinfo_fwdcolor=#b4abac
     rep_origin      7152..7834
                     /label="ColE1 origin"
                     /ApEinfo_revcolor=#9eafd2
                     /ApEinfo_fwdcolor=#9eafd2
     misc_feature    6912..6917
                     /label="BsaI 3"
                     /ApEinfo_revcolor=#b4abac
                     /ApEinfo_fwdcolor=#b4abac
     misc_feature    1075..1308
                     /label="RRE"
                     /ApEinfo_revcolor=#c7b0e3
                     /ApEinfo_fwdcolor=#c7b0e3
     CDS             5535..5603
                     /label="LacZ alpha"
                     /ApEinfo_revcolor=#84b0dc
                     /ApEinfo_fwdcolor=#84b0dc
     rep_origin      5608..6063
                     /label="M13 origin"
                     /ApEinfo_revcolor=#9eafd2
                     /ApEinfo_fwdcolor=#9eafd2
     CDS             6395..7054
                     /label="AmpR"
                     /ApEinfo_revcolor=#ffef86
                     /ApEinfo_fwdcolor=#ffef86
     misc_feature    4806..5039
                     /label="3' UTR (deltaU3) = SIN"
                     /ApEinfo_revcolor=#faac61
                     /ApEinfo_fwdcolor=#faac61
     primer_bind     8240..8259
                     /label="T3"
                     /ApEinfo_revcolor=#85dae9
                     /ApEinfo_fwdcolor=#85dae9
     misc_feature    8104..8125
                     /label="CAP binding site"
                     /ApEinfo_revcolor=#f58a5e
                     /ApEinfo_fwdcolor=#f58a5e
     misc_feature    4860..4865
                     /label="BsaI 2"
                     /ApEinfo_revcolor=#ff9ccd
                     /ApEinfo_fwdcolor=#ff9ccd
     misc_feature    3332..3394
                     /label="T2A"
                     /ApEinfo_revcolor=#c7b0e3
                     /ApEinfo_fwdcolor=#c7b0e3
     rep_origin      5625..5931
                     /label="F1 ori"
                     /ApEinfo_revcolor=#9eafd2
                     /ApEinfo_fwdcolor=#9eafd2
     misc_feature    4104..4692
                     /label="WPRE"
                     /ApEinfo_revcolor=#f8d3a9
                     /ApEinfo_fwdcolor=#f8d3a9
     misc_feature    1945..2500
                     /label="CMV promoter"
                     /ApEinfo_revcolor=#c7b0e3
                     /ApEinfo_fwdcolor=#c7b0e3
     misc_feature    6197..6265
                     /label="signal sequence"
                     /ApEinfo_revcolor=#c6c9d1
                     /ApEinfo_fwdcolor=#c6c9d1
     misc_feature    457..582
                     /label="HIV-1 psi"
                     /ApEinfo_revcolor=#b4abac
                     /ApEinfo_fwdcolor=#b4abac
     misc_feature    233..413
                     /label="5' LTR (truncated)"
                     /ApEinfo_revcolor=#b1ff67
                     /ApEinfo_fwdcolor=#b1ff67
     misc_feature    5111..5232
                     /label="SV40 polyA"
                     /ApEinfo_revcolor=#84b0dc
                     /ApEinfo_fwdcolor=#84b0dc
     misc_feature    1..232
                     /label="RSV"
                     /ApEinfo_revcolor=#c7b0e3
                     /ApEinfo_fwdcolor=#c7b0e3
     misc_feature    2609..3331
                     /label="SuperNova"
                     /ApEinfo_revcolor=#f58a5e
                     /ApEinfo_fwdcolor=#f58a5e
     promoter        8239..8257
                     /label="T3 promoter"
                     /ApEinfo_revcolor=#9eafd2
                     /ApEinfo_fwdcolor=#9eafd2
     misc_feature    3395..4087
                     /label="TagBFP2"
                     /ApEinfo_revcolor=#84b0dc
                     /ApEinfo_fwdcolor=#84b0dc
     misc_binding    8174..8196
                     /label="LacO"
                     /ApEinfo_revcolor=#84b0dc
                     /ApEinfo_fwdcolor=#84b0dc
     misc_feature    5251..5386
                     /label="SV40 ori"
                     /ApEinfo_revcolor=#b7e6d7
                     /ApEinfo_fwdcolor=#b7e6d7
     misc_feature    6092..6196
                     /label="AmpR promoter"
                     /ApEinfo_revcolor=#9eafd2
                     /ApEinfo_fwdcolor=#9eafd2
     misc_feature    1804..1921
                     /label="cPPT/CTS"
                     /ApEinfo_revcolor=#faac61
                     /ApEinfo_fwdcolor=#faac61
     primer_bind     complement(5418..5438)
                     /label="T7"
                     /ApEinfo_revcolor=#85dae9
                     /ApEinfo_fwdcolor=#85dae9
     primer_bind     complement(5447..5464)
                     /label="M13-fwd"
                     /ApEinfo_revcolor=#85dae9
                     /ApEinfo_fwdcolor=#85dae9
     promoter        8140..8170
                     /label="lac promoter"
                     /ApEinfo_revcolor=#c7b0e3
                     /ApEinfo_fwdcolor=#c7b0e3
     primer_bind     8202..8222
                     /label="M13-rev"
                     /ApEinfo_revcolor=#85dae9
                     /ApEinfo_fwdcolor=#85dae9
ORIGIN
        1 ttaatgtagt cttatgcaat actcttgtag tcttgcaaca tggtaacgat gagttagcaa
       61 catgccttac aaggagagaa aaagcaccgt gcatgccgat tggtggaagt aaggtggtac
      121 gatcgtgcct tattaggaag gcaacagacg ggtctgacat ggattggacg aaccactgaa
      181 ttgccgcatt gcagagatat tgtatttaag tgcctagctc gatacaataa acgggCctct
      241 ctggttagac cagatctgag cctgggagct ctctggctaa ctagggaacc cactgcttaa
      301 gcctcaataa agcttgcctt gagtgcttca agtagtgtgt gcccgtctgt tgtgtgactc
      361 tggtaactag agatccctca gaccctttta gtcagtgtgg aaaatctcta gcagtggcgc
      421 ccgaacaggg acctgaaagc gaaagggaaa ccagagctct ctcgacgcag gactcggctt
      481 gctgaagcgc gcacggcaag aggcgagggg cggcgactgg tgagtacgcc aaaaattttg
      541 actagcggag gctagaagga gagagatggg tgcgagagcg tcagtattaa gcgggggaga
      601 attagatcgc gatgggaaaa aattcggtta aggccagggg gaaagaaaaa atataaatta
      661 aaacatatag tatgggcaag cagggagcta gaacgattcg cagttaatcc tggcctgtta
      721 gaaacatcag aaggctgtag acaaatactg ggacagctac aaccatccct tcagacagga
      781 tcagaagaac ttagatcatt atataataca gtagcaaccc tctattgtgt gcatcaaagg
      841 atagagataa aagacaccaa ggaagcttta gacaagatag aggaagagca aaacaaaagt
      901 aagaccaccg cacagcaagc ggccgctgat cttcagacct ggaggaggag atatgaggga
      961 caattggaga agtgaattat ataaatataa agtagtaaaa attgaaccat taggagtagc
     1021 acccaccaag gcaaagagaa gagtggtgca gagagaaaaa agagcagtgg gaataggagc
     1081 tttgttcctt gggttcttgg gagcagcagg aagcactatg ggcgcagcct caatgacgct
     1141 gacggtacag gccagacaat tattgtctgg tatagtgcag cagcagaaca atttgctgag
     1201 ggctattgag gcgcaacagc atctgttgca actcacagtc tggggcatca agcagctcca
     1261 ggcaagaatc ctggctgtgg aaagatacct aaaggatcaa cagctcctgg ggatttgggg
     1321 ttgctctgga aaactcattt gcaccactgc tgtgccttgg aatgctagtt ggagtaataa
     1381 atctctggaa cagatttgga atcacacgac ctggatggag tgggacagag aaattaacaa
     1441 ttacacaagc ttaatacact ccttaattga agaatcgcaa aaccagcaag aaaagaatga
     1501 acaagaatta ttggaattag ataaatgggc aagtttgtgg aattggttta acataacaaa
     1561 ttggctgtgg tatataaaat tattcataat gatagtagga ggcttggtag gtttaagaat
     1621 agtttttgct gtactttcta tagtgaatag agttaggcag ggatattcac cattatcgtt
     1681 tcagacccac ctcccaaccc cgaggggacc cgacaggccc gaaggaatag aagaagaagg
     1741 tggagagaga gacagagaca gatccattcg attagtgaac ggatctcgac ggtatcggtt
     1801 aacttttaaa agaaaagggg ggattggggg gtacagtgca ggggaaagaa tagtagacat
     1861 aatagcaaca gacatacaaa ctaaagaatt acaaaaacaa attacaaaaa ttcaaaattt
     1921 tccgatcacg agacTAGCgg atccggagcg ttacataact tacggtaaat ggcccgcctg
     1981 gctgaccgcc caacgacccc cgcccattga cgtcaataat gacgtatgtt cccatagtaa
     2041 cgccaatagg gactttccat tgacgtcaat gggtggagta tttacggtaa actgcccact
     2101 tggcagtaca tcaagtgtat catatgccaa gtacgccccc tattgacgtc aatgacggta
     2161 aatggcccgc ctggcattat gcccagtaca tgaccttatg ggactttcct acttggcagt
     2221 acatctacgt attagtcatc gctattacca tggtgatgcg gttttggcag tacatcaatg
     2281 ggcgtggata gcggtttgac tcacggggat ttccaagtct ccaccccatt gacgtcaatg
     2341 ggagtttgtt ttggcaccaa aatcaacggg actttccaaa atgtcgtaac aactccgccc
     2401 cattgacgca aatgggcggt aggcgtgtac ggtgggaggt ctatataagc agagctggtt
     2461 tagtgaaccg tcagatccgc tagcgctacc ggtcgccacc ATGTCCGTCC TGACGCCGCT
     2521 GCTGCTGCGG GGCTTGACAG GCTCGGCCCG GCGGCTCCCA GTGCCGCGCG CCAAGATCCA
     2581 TTCGTTGGGG GATCCACCGG TCGCCACAat gggttcagag gtcggccccg ccctgttcca
     2641 gAGTgacatg accttcaaaa tcttcatcga cggcgaggtg aacggccaga agttcaccat
     2701 cgtggccgac ggcagcagca agttccccca cggcgacttc aacgtgcatg ccgtgtgcga
     2761 aaccggcaag ctgcccatga gctggaagcc catctgccac ctgatccagt acggcgagcc
     2821 cttcttcgcc cgctaccccg acggcatcag ccatttcgcc caggagtgct tccccgaggg
     2881 cctgagcatc gaccgcaccg tgcgcttcga gaacgacggc accatgacca gccaccacac
     2941 ctacgagctg gacgacacct gtgtggtgag ccgcatcacc gtgaactgcg acggcttcca
     3001 gcccgacggc cccatcatgc gcgaccagct ggtggacatc ctgcccagcg aaacccacat
     3061 gttcccccac ggccccaacg ccgtgcgcca gaccgccacc atcggcttca ccaccgccga
     3121 cggcggcaag atgatgggcc acttcgacag caagatgacc ttcaacggca gccgcgccat
     3181 cgagatcccc ggcccacatt tcgtgaccat catcaccaag cagacgaggg acactagcga
     3241 caagcgcgac cacgtgtgcc agcgcgaggt ggcctacgcc catagcgtgc cccgcatcac
     3301 cagcgccatc ggtagcgacg aggatTCAGG Tggtagcgga gagggcagag gaagccttct
     3361 aacatgcggt gacgtggagg agaatcccgg cccaatgagc gagctgatta aggagaacat
     3421 gcacatgaag ctgtacatgg agggcaccgt ggacaaccat cacttcaagt gcacatccga
     3481 gggcgaaggc aagccctacg agggcaccca gaccatgaga atcaaggtgg tcgagggcgg
     3541 ccctctcccc ttcgccttcg acatcctggc tactagcttc ctctacggca gcaagacctt
     3601 catcaaccac acccagggca tccccgactt cttcaagcag tccttccctg agggcttcac
     3661 atgggagaga gtcaccacat acgaagatgg gggcgtgctg accgctaccc aggacaccag
     3721 cctccaggac ggctgcctca tctacaacgt caagatcaga ggggtgaact tcacatccaa
     3781 cggccctgtg atgcagaaga aaacactcgg ctgggaggcc ttcaccgaaa cgctgtaccc
     3841 cgctgacggc ggcctggaag gcagaaacga catggccctg aagctcgtgg gcgggagcca
     3901 tctgatcgca aacgccaaga ccacatatag atccaagaaa cccgctaaga acctcaagat
     3961 gcctggcgtc tactatgtgg actacagact ggaaagaatc aaggaggcca acaacgagac
     4021 ctacgtcgag cagcacgagg tggcagtggc cagatactgc gacctcccta gcaaactggg
     4081 gcacaagTGA TAAgtcgACC Gataatcaac ctctggatta caaaatttgt gaaagattga
     4141 ctggtattct taactatgtt gctcctttta cgctatgtgg atacgctgct ttaatgcctt
     4201 tgtatcatgc tattgcttcc cgtatggctt tcattttctc ctccttgtat aaatcctggt
     4261 tgctgtctct ttatgaggag ttgtggcccg ttgtcaggca acgtggcgtg gtgtgcactg
     4321 tgtttgctga cgcaaccccc actggttggg gcattgccac cacctgtcag ctcctttccg
     4381 ggactttcgc tttccccctc cctattgcca cggcggaact catcgccgcc tgccttgccc
     4441 gctgctggac aggggctcgg ctgttgggca ctgacaattc cgtggtgttg tcggggaagc
     4501 tgacgtcctt tccatggctg ctcgcctgtg ttgccacctg gattctgcgc gggacgtcct
     4561 tctgctacgt cccttcggcc ctcaatccag cggaccttcc ttcccgcggc ctgctgccgg
     4621 ctctgcggcc tcttccgcgt cttcgccttc gccctcagac gagtcggatc tccctttggg
     4681 ccgcctcccc gcatcgggaa ttcgctcaag cttcgaatta attctgcaga gctcggtacc
     4741 tttaagacca atgacttaca aggcagctgt agatcttagc cactttttaa aagaaaaggg
     4801 gggactggaa gggctaattc actcccaacg aagacaagat ctgctttttg cttgtactgg
     4861 gCctctctgg ttagaccaga tctgagcctg ggagctctct ggctaactag ggaacccact
     4921 gcttaagcct caataaagct tgccttgagt gcttcaagta gtgtgtgccc gtctgttgtg
     4981 tgactctggt aactagagat ccctcagacc cttttagtca gtgtggaaaa tctctagcag
     5041 tagtagttca tgtcatctta ttattcagta tttataactt gcaaagaaat gaatatcaga
     5101 gagtgagagg aacttgttta ttgcagctta taatggttac aaataaagca atagcatcac
     5161 aaatttcaca aataaagcat ttttttcact gcattctagt tgtggtttgt ccaaactcat
     5221 caatgtatct tatcatgtct ggctctagct atcccgcccc taactccgcc cagttccgcc
     5281 cattctccgc cccatggctg actaattttt tttatttatg cagaggccga ggccgcctcg
     5341 gcctctgagc tattccagaa gtagtgagga ggcttttttg gaggcctagg cttttgcgtc
     5401 gagacgtacc caattcgccc tatagtgagt cgtattacgc gcgctcactg gccgtcgttt
     5461 tacaacgtcg tgactgggaa aaccctggcg ttacccaact taatcgcctt gcagcacatc
     5521 cccctttcgc cagctggcgt aatagcgaag aggcccgcac cgatcgccct tcccaacagt
     5581 tgcgcagcct gaatggcgaa tggcgcgnnn nnnnnnnnnn nnnnnnnnnn nnnnnnnnnn
     5641 nnnnnnnnnn nnnnnnnnnn nnnnnnnnnn nnnnnnnnnn nnnnnnnnnn nnnnnnnnnn
     5701 nnnnnnnnnn nnnnnnnnnn nnnnnnnnnn ncnnnnnnnn nnnnnnnnnn nnnnnnnnnn
     5761 nnnnnnnnnn nnnnnnnnnn nnnnnnnnnn nnnnnnnnnn nnnnnnnnnn nnnnnnnnnn
     5821 nnnannnnnn nnnnnnnnnn nnnnnnnnnn nnnnnnnnnn nnnnnnnnnn nnncctttga
     5881 cgttggagtc cacgttcttt nnnnnnnnnn nnnnnnnnnn nnnnnnnnnn nnnnnnnacc
     5941 ctatctcggt ctattctttt gatttataag ggattttgcc gatttcggcc tattggttaa
     6001 aaaatgagct gatttaacaa aaatttaacg cgaattttaa caaaatatta acgtttacaa
     6061 tttcccaggt ggcacttttc ggggaaatgt gcgcggaacc cctatttgtt tatttttcta
     6121 aatacattca aatatgtatc cgctcatgag acaataaccc tgataaatgc ttcaataata
     6181 ttgaaaaagg aagagtatga gtattcaaca tttccgtgtc gcccttattc ccttttttgc
     6241 ggcattttgc cttcctgttt ttgctcaccc agaaacgctg gtgaaagtaa aagatgctga
     6301 agatcagttg ggtgcacgag tgggttacat cgaactggat ctcaacagcg gtaagatcct
     6361 tgagagtttt cgccccgaag aacgttttcc aatgatgagc acttttaaag ttctgctatg
     6421 tggcgcggta ttatcccgta ttgacgccgg gcaagagcaa ctcggtcgcc gcatacacta
     6481 ttctcagaat gacttggttg agtactcacc agtcacagaa aagcatctta cggatggcat
     6541 gacagtaaga gaattatgca gtgctgccat aaccatgagt gataacactg cggccaactt
     6601 acttctgaca acgatcggag gaccgaagga gctaaccgct tttttgcaca acatggggga
     6661 tcatgtaact cgccttgatc gttgggaacc ggagctgaat gaagccatac caaacgacga
     6721 gcgtgacacc acgatgcctg tagcaatggc aacaacgttg cgcaaactat taactggcga
     6781 actacttact ctagcttccc ggcaacaatt aatagactgg atggaggcgg ataaagttgc
     6841 aggaccactt ctgcgctcgg cccttccggc tggctggttt attgctgata aatctggagc
     6901 cggtgagcgt gggtctcgcg gtatcattgc agcactgggg ccagatggta agccctcccg
     6961 tatcgtagtt atctacacga cggggagtca ggcaactatg gatgaacgaa atagacagat
     7021 cgctgagata ggtgcctcac tgattaagca ttggtaactg tcagaccaag tttactcata
     7081 tatactttag attgatttaa aacttcattt ttaatttaaa aggatctagg tgaagatcct
     7141 ttttgataat ctcatgacca aaatccctta acgtgagttt tcgttccact gagcgtcaga
     7201 ccccgtagaa aagatcaaag gatcttcttg agatcctttt tttctgcgcg taatctgctg
     7261 cttgcaaaca aaaaaaccac cgctaccagc ggtggtttgt ttgccggatc aagagctacc
     7321 aactcttttt ccgaaggtaa ctggcttcag cagagcgcag ataccaaata ctgtccttct
     7381 agtgtagccg tagttaggcc accacttcaa gaactctgta gcaccgccta catacctcgc
     7441 tctgctaatc ctgttaccag tggctgctgc cagtggcgat aagtcgtgtc ttaccgggtt
     7501 ggactcaaga cgatagttac cggataaggc gcagcggtcg ggctgaacgg ggggttcgtg
     7561 cacacagccc agcttggagc gaacgaccta caccgaactg agatacctac agcgtgagct
     7621 atgagaaagc gccacgcttc ccgaagggag aaaggcggac aggtatccgg taagcggcag
     7681 ggtcggaaca ggagagcgca cgagggagct tccaggggga aacgcctggt atctttatag
     7741 tcctgtcggg tttcgccacc tctgacttga gcgtcgattt ttgtgatgct cgtcaggggg
     7801 gcggagccta tggaaaaacg ccagcaacgc ggccttttta cggttcctgg ccttttgctg
     7861 gccttttgct cacatgttct ttcctgcgtt atcccctgat tctgtggata accgtattac
     7921 cgcctttgag tgagctgata ccgctcgccg cagccgaacg accgagcgca gcgagtcagt
     7981 gagcgaggaa gcggaagagc gcccaatacg caaaccgcct ctccccgcgc gttggccgat
     8041 tcattaatgc agctggcacg acaggtttcc cgactggaaa gcgggcagtg agcgcaacgc
     8101 aattaatgtg agttagctca ctcattaggc accccaggct ttacacttta tgcttccggc
     8161 tcgtatgttg tgtggaattg tgagcggata acaatttcac acaggaaaca gctatgacca
     8221 tgattacgcc aagcgcgcaa ttaaccctca ctaaagggaa caaaagctgg agctgcaagc
//
