# Supplementary material for: Genetically Encoded Red Photosensitizers with Enhanced Phototoxicity
Source: Int J Mol Sci. 2020 Nov 20;21(22):8800. doi: 10.3390/ijms21228800 (PMC7709005; doi:10.3390/ijms21228800)
Supplement: Supplementary file 1 [file ijms-21-08800-s001.zip › Supplementary/Sequences/CMV_mito_KillerRed2_T2A-TagBFP pLVT.gb]

LOCUS       CMV_mito_KillerRed2_T2A 8283 bp ds-DNA     circular     08-OCT-2020
DEFINITION  .
FEATURES             Location/Qualifiers
     promoter        8242..8260
                     /label="T3 promoter"
                     /ApEinfo_revcolor=#9eafd2
                     /ApEinfo_fwdcolor=#9eafd2
     misc_binding    8177..8199
                     /label="LacO"
                     /ApEinfo_revcolor=#84b0dc
                     /ApEinfo_fwdcolor=#84b0dc
     misc_feature    2501..2608
                     /label="Human_mitohondrial_localisation_signal"
                     /ApEinfo_revcolor=#b4abac
                     /ApEinfo_fwdcolor=#b4abac
     misc_feature    457..582
                     /label="HIV-1 psi"
                     /ApEinfo_revcolor=#b4abac
                     /ApEinfo_fwdcolor=#b4abac
     misc_feature    6200..6268
                     /label="signal sequence"
                     /ApEinfo_revcolor=#c6c9d1
                     /ApEinfo_fwdcolor=#c6c9d1
     CDS             6398..7057
                     /label="AmpR"
                     /ApEinfo_revcolor=#ffef86
                     /ApEinfo_fwdcolor=#ffef86
     misc_feature    1..232
                     /label="RSV"
                     /ApEinfo_revcolor=#c7b0e3
                     /ApEinfo_fwdcolor=#c7b0e3
     misc_feature    3398..4090
                     /label="TagBFP2"
                     /ApEinfo_revcolor=#84b0dc
                     /ApEinfo_fwdcolor=#84b0dc
     misc_feature    5254..5389
                     /label="SV40 ori"
                     /ApEinfo_revcolor=#b7e6d7
                     /ApEinfo_fwdcolor=#b7e6d7
     misc_feature    3335..3397
                     /label="T2A"
                     /ApEinfo_revcolor=#c7b0e3
                     /ApEinfo_fwdcolor=#c7b0e3
     misc_feature    4107..4695
                     /label="WPRE"
                     /ApEinfo_revcolor=#f8d3a9
                     /ApEinfo_fwdcolor=#f8d3a9
     rep_origin      7155..7837
                     /label="ColE1 origin"
                     /ApEinfo_revcolor=#9eafd2
                     /ApEinfo_fwdcolor=#9eafd2
     misc_feature    6915..6920
                     /label="BsaI 3"
                     /ApEinfo_revcolor=#b4abac
                     /ApEinfo_fwdcolor=#b4abac
     misc_feature    8107..8128
                     /label="CAP binding site"
                     /ApEinfo_revcolor=#f58a5e
                     /ApEinfo_fwdcolor=#f58a5e
     misc_feature    2609..3334
                     /label="KillerRed S10R"
                     /ApEinfo_revcolor=#ff9ccd
                     /ApEinfo_fwdcolor=#ff9ccd
     misc_feature    1945..2500
                     /label="CMV promoter"
                     /ApEinfo_revcolor=#c7b0e3
                     /ApEinfo_fwdcolor=#c7b0e3
     primer_bind     complement(5421..5441)
                     /label="T7"
                     /ApEinfo_revcolor=#85dae9
                     /ApEinfo_fwdcolor=#85dae9
     promoter        8143..8173
                     /label="lac promoter"
                     /ApEinfo_revcolor=#c7b0e3
                     /ApEinfo_fwdcolor=#c7b0e3
     misc_feature    1804..1921
                     /label="cPPT/CTS"
                     /ApEinfo_revcolor=#faac61
                     /ApEinfo_fwdcolor=#faac61
     misc_feature    233..413
                     /label="5' LTR (truncated)"
                     /ApEinfo_revcolor=#b1ff67
                     /ApEinfo_fwdcolor=#b1ff67
     misc_feature    5114..5235
                     /label="SV40 polyA"
                     /ApEinfo_revcolor=#84b0dc
                     /ApEinfo_fwdcolor=#84b0dc
     misc_feature    6095..6199
                     /label="AmpR promoter"
                     /ApEinfo_revcolor=#9eafd2
                     /ApEinfo_fwdcolor=#9eafd2
     rep_origin      5611..6066
                     /label="M13 origin"
                     /ApEinfo_revcolor=#9eafd2
                     /ApEinfo_fwdcolor=#9eafd2
     misc_feature    4809..5042
                     /label="3' UTR (deltaU3) = SIN"
                     /ApEinfo_revcolor=#faac61
                     /ApEinfo_fwdcolor=#faac61
     primer_bind     complement(5450..5467)
                     /label="M13-fwd"
                     /ApEinfo_revcolor=#85dae9
                     /ApEinfo_fwdcolor=#85dae9
     misc_feature    4863..4868
                     /label="BsaI 2"
                     /ApEinfo_revcolor=#ff9ccd
                     /ApEinfo_fwdcolor=#ff9ccd
     misc_feature    1075..1308
                     /label="RRE"
                     /ApEinfo_revcolor=#c7b0e3
                     /ApEinfo_fwdcolor=#c7b0e3
     primer_bind     8205..8225
                     /label="M13-rev"
                     /ApEinfo_revcolor=#85dae9
                     /ApEinfo_fwdcolor=#85dae9
     rep_origin      5628..5934
                     /label="F1 ori"
                     /ApEinfo_revcolor=#9eafd2
                     /ApEinfo_fwdcolor=#9eafd2
     primer_bind     8243..8262
                     /label="T3"
                     /ApEinfo_revcolor=#85dae9
                     /ApEinfo_fwdcolor=#85dae9
     CDS             5538..5606
                     /label="LacZ alpha"
                     /ApEinfo_revcolor=#84b0dc
                     /ApEinfo_fwdcolor=#84b0dc
     misc_feature    234..239
                     /label="BsaI 1"
                     /ApEinfo_revcolor=#c7b0e3
                     /ApEinfo_fwdcolor=#c7b0e3
ORIGIN
        1 ttaatgtagt cttatgcaat actcttgtag tcttgcaaca tggtaacgat gagttagcaa
       61 catgccttac aaggagagaa aaagcaccgt gcatgccgat tggtggaagt aaggtggtac
      121 gatcgtgcct tattaggaag gcaacagacg ggtctgacat ggattggacg aaccactgaa
      181 ttgccgcatt gcagagatat tgtatttaag tgcctagctc gatacaataa acgggCctct
      241 ctggttagac cagatctgag cctgggagct ctctggctaa ctagggaacc cactgcttaa
      301 gcctcaataa agcttgcctt gagtgcttca agtagtgtgt gcccgtctgt tgtgtgactc
      361 tggtaactag agatccctca gaccctttta gtcagtgtgg aaaatctcta gcagtggcgc
      421 ccgaacaggg acctgaaagc gaaagggaaa ccagagctct ctcgacgcag gactcggctt
      481 gctgaagcgc gcacggcaag aggcgagggg cggcgactgg tgagtacgcc aaaaattttg
      541 actagcggag gctagaagga gagagatggg tgcgagagcg tcagtattaa gcgggggaga
      601 attagatcgc gatgggaaaa aattcggtta aggccagggg gaaagaaaaa atataaatta
      661 aaacatatag tatgggcaag cagggagcta gaacgattcg cagttaatcc tggcctgtta
      721 gaaacatcag aaggctgtag acaaatactg ggacagctac aaccatccct tcagacagga
      781 tcagaagaac ttagatcatt atataataca gtagcaaccc tctattgtgt gcatcaaagg
      841 atagagataa aagacaccaa ggaagcttta gacaagatag aggaagagca aaacaaaagt
      901 aagaccaccg cacagcaagc ggccgctgat cttcagacct ggaggaggag atatgaggga
      961 caattggaga agtgaattat ataaatataa agtagtaaaa attgaaccat taggagtagc
     1021 acccaccaag gcaaagagaa gagtggtgca gagagaaaaa agagcagtgg gaataggagc
     1081 tttgttcctt gggttcttgg gagcagcagg aagcactatg ggcgcagcct caatgacgct
     1141 gacggtacag gccagacaat tattgtctgg tatagtgcag cagcagaaca atttgctgag
     1201 ggctattgag gcgcaacagc atctgttgca actcacagtc tggggcatca agcagctcca
     1261 ggcaagaatc ctggctgtgg aaagatacct aaaggatcaa cagctcctgg ggatttgggg
     1321 ttgctctgga aaactcattt gcaccactgc tgtgccttgg aatgctagtt ggagtaataa
     1381 atctctggaa cagatttgga atcacacgac ctggatggag tgggacagag aaattaacaa
     1441 ttacacaagc ttaatacact ccttaattga agaatcgcaa aaccagcaag aaaagaatga
     1501 acaagaatta ttggaattag ataaatgggc aagtttgtgg aattggttta acataacaaa
     1561 ttggctgtgg tatataaaat tattcataat gatagtagga ggcttggtag gtttaagaat
     1621 agtttttgct gtactttcta tagtgaatag agttaggcag ggatattcac cattatcgtt
     1681 tcagacccac ctcccaaccc cgaggggacc cgacaggccc gaaggaatag aagaagaagg
     1741 tggagagaga gacagagaca gatccattcg attagtgaac ggatctcgac ggtatcggtt
     1801 aacttttaaa agaaaagggg ggattggggg gtacagtgca ggggaaagaa tagtagacat
     1861 aatagcaaca gacatacaaa ctaaagaatt acaaaaacaa attacaaaaa ttcaaaattt
     1921 tccgatcacg agacTAGCgg atccggagcg ttacataact tacggtaaat ggcccgcctg
     1981 gctgaccgcc caacgacccc cgcccattga cgtcaataat gacgtatgtt cccatagtaa
     2041 cgccaatagg gactttccat tgacgtcaat gggtggagta tttacggtaa actgcccact
     2101 tggcagtaca tcaagtgtat catatgccaa gtacgccccc tattgacgtc aatgacggta
     2161 aatggcccgc ctggcattat gcccagtaca tgaccttatg ggactttcct acttggcagt
     2221 acatctacgt attagtcatc gctattacca tggtgatgcg gttttggcag tacatcaatg
     2281 ggcgtggata gcggtttgac tcacggggat ttccaagtct ccaccccatt gacgtcaatg
     2341 ggagtttgtt ttggcaccaa aatcaacggg actttccaaa atgtcgtaac aactccgccc
     2401 cattgacgca aatgggcggt aggcgtgtac ggtgggaggt ctatataagc agagctggtt
     2461 tagtgaaccg tcagatccgc tagcgctacc ggtcgccacc ATGTCCGTCC TGACGCCGCT
     2521 GCTGCTGCGG GGCTTGACAG GCTCGGCCCG GCGGCTCCCA GTGCCGCGCG CCAAGATCCA
     2581 TTCGTTGGGG GATCCACCGG TCGCCACAAT GAGAGGATCC GAGGGCGGCC CCGCCCTGTT
     2641 CCAGcgcGAC ATGACCTTCA AAATCTTCAT CGACGGCGAG GTGAATGGCC AGAAGTTCAC
     2701 CATCGTGGCC GACGGCAGCA GCAAGTTCCC CCACGGCGAC TTCAACGTGC ATGCCGTGTG
     2761 CGAAACCGGC AAGCTGCCCA TGAGCTGGAA GCCCATCTGC CACCTGATCC AGTACGGCGA
     2821 GCCCTTCTTC GCCCGCTACC CCGACGGCAT CAGCCATTTC GCCCAGGAGT GCTTCCCCGA
     2881 GGGCCTGAGC ATCGACCGCA CCGTGCGCTT CGAGAACGAC GGCACCATGA CCAGCCACCA
     2941 CACCTACGAG CTGGACGACA CCTGCGTGGT GAGCCGCATC ACCGTGAACT GCGACGGCTT
     3001 CCAGCCCGAC GGCCCCATCA TGCGCGACCA GCTGGTGGAC ATCCTGCCCA ACGAAACCCA
     3061 CATGTTCCCC CACGGCCCCA ACGCCGTGCG CCAGCTGGCC TTCATCGGCT TCACCACCGC
     3121 CGACGGCGGC CTGATGATGG GCCACTTCGA CAGCAAGATG ACCTTCAACG GCAGTCGCGC
     3181 CATCGAGATC CCCGGCCCAC ATTTCGTGAC CATCATCACC AAGCAGATGA GGGACACCAG
     3241 CGACAAGCGC GACCACGTGT GCCAGCGCGA GGTGGCCTAC GCCCACAGCG TACCCCGCAT
     3301 CACCAGCGCC ATCGGTAGCG ACGAGGATTC AGGTggtagc ggagagggca gaggaagcct
     3361 tctaacatgc ggtgacgtgg aggagaatcc cggcccaatg agcgagctga ttaaggagaa
     3421 catgcacatg aagctgtaca tggagggcac cgtggacaac catcacttca agtgcacatc
     3481 cgagggcgaa ggcaagccct acgagggcac ccagaccatg agaatcaagg tggtcgaggg
     3541 cggccctctc cccttcgcct tcgacatcct ggctactagc ttcctctacg gcagcaagac
     3601 cttcatcaac cacacccagg gcatccccga cttcttcaag cagtccttcc ctgagggctt
     3661 cacatgggag agagtcacca catacgaaga tgggggcgtg ctgaccgcta cccaggacac
     3721 cagcctccag gacggctgcc tcatctacaa cgtcaagatc agaggggtga acttcacatc
     3781 caacggccct gtgatgcaga agaaaacact cggctgggag gccttcaccg aaacgctgta
     3841 ccccgctgac ggcggcctgg aaggcagaaa cgacatggcc ctgaagctcg tgggcgggag
     3901 ccatctgatc gcaaacgcca agaccacata tagatccaag aaacccgcta agaacctcaa
     3961 gatgcctggc gtctactatg tggactacag actggaaaga atcaaggagg ccaacaacga
     4021 gacctacgtc gagcagcacg aggtggcagt ggccagatac tgcgacctcc ctagcaaact
     4081 ggggcacaag TGATAAgtcg ACCGataatc aacctctgga ttacaaaatt tgtgaaagat
     4141 tgactggtat tcttaactat gttgctcctt ttacgctatg tggatacgct gctttaatgc
     4201 ctttgtatca tgctattgct tcccgtatgg ctttcatttt ctcctccttg tataaatcct
     4261 ggttgctgtc tctttatgag gagttgtggc ccgttgtcag gcaacgtggc gtggtgtgca
     4321 ctgtgtttgc tgacgcaacc cccactggtt ggggcattgc caccacctgt cagctccttt
     4381 ccgggacttt cgctttcccc ctccctattg ccacggcgga actcatcgcc gcctgccttg
     4441 cccgctgctg gacaggggct cggctgttgg gcactgacaa ttccgtggtg ttgtcgggga
     4501 agctgacgtc ctttccatgg ctgctcgcct gtgttgccac ctggattctg cgcgggacgt
     4561 ccttctgcta cgtcccttcg gccctcaatc cagcggacct tccttcccgc ggcctgctgc
     4621 cggctctgcg gcctcttccg cgtcttcgcc ttcgccctca gacgagtcgg atctcccttt
     4681 gggccgcctc cccgcatcgg gaattcgctc aagcttcgaa ttaattctgc agagctcggt
     4741 acctttaaga ccaatgactt acaaggcagc tgtagatctt agccactttt taaaagaaaa
     4801 ggggggactg gaagggctaa ttcactccca acgaagacaa gatctgcttt ttgcttgtac
     4861 tgggCctctc tggttagacc agatctgagc ctgggagctc tctggctaac tagggaaccc
     4921 actgcttaag cctcaataaa gcttgccttg agtgcttcaa gtagtgtgtg cccgtctgtt
     4981 gtgtgactct ggtaactaga gatccctcag acccttttag tcagtgtgga aaatctctag
     5041 cagtagtagt tcatgtcatc ttattattca gtatttataa cttgcaaaga aatgaatatc
     5101 agagagtgag aggaacttgt ttattgcagc ttataatggt tacaaataaa gcaatagcat
     5161 cacaaatttc acaaataaag catttttttc actgcattct agttgtggtt tgtccaaact
     5221 catcaatgta tcttatcatg tctggctcta gctatcccgc ccctaactcc gcccagttcc
     5281 gcccattctc cgccccatgg ctgactaatt ttttttattt atgcagaggc cgaggccgcc
     5341 tcggcctctg agctattcca gaagtagtga ggaggctttt ttggaggcct aggcttttgc
     5401 gtcgagacgt acccaattcg ccctatagtg agtcgtatta cgcgcgctca ctggccgtcg
     5461 ttttacaacg tcgtgactgg gaaaaccctg gcgttaccca acttaatcgc cttgcagcac
     5521 atcccccttt cgccagctgg cgtaatagcg aagaggcccg caccgatcgc ccttcccaac
     5581 agttgcgcag cctgaatggc gaatggcgcg nnnnnnnnnn nnnnnnnnnn nnnnnnnnnn
     5641 nnnnnnnnnn nnnnnnnnnn nnnnnnnnnn nnnnnnnnnn nnnnnnnnnn nnnnnnnnnn
     5701 nnnnnnnnnn nnnnnnnnnn nnnnnnnnnn nnnncnnnnn nnnnnnnnnn nnnnnnnnnn
     5761 nnnnnnnnnn nnnnnnnnnn nnnnnnnnnn nnnnnnnnnn nnnnnnnnnn nnnnnnnnnn
     5821 nnnnnnannn nnnnnnnnnn nnnnnnnnnn nnnnnnnnnn nnnnnnnnnn nnnnnncctt
     5881 tgacgttgga gtccacgttc tttnnnnnnn nnnnnnnnnn nnnnnnnnnn nnnnnnnnnn
     5941 accctatctc ggtctattct tttgatttat aagggatttt gccgatttcg gcctattggt
     6001 taaaaaatga gctgatttaa caaaaattta acgcgaattt taacaaaata ttaacgttta
     6061 caatttccca ggtggcactt ttcggggaaa tgtgcgcgga acccctattt gtttattttt
     6121 ctaaatacat tcaaatatgt atccgctcat gagacaataa ccctgataaa tgcttcaata
     6181 atattgaaaa aggaagagta tgagtattca acatttccgt gtcgccctta ttcccttttt
     6241 tgcggcattt tgccttcctg tttttgctca cccagaaacg ctggtgaaag taaaagatgc
     6301 tgaagatcag ttgggtgcac gagtgggtta catcgaactg gatctcaaca gcggtaagat
     6361 ccttgagagt tttcgccccg aagaacgttt tccaatgatg agcactttta aagttctgct
     6421 atgtggcgcg gtattatccc gtattgacgc cgggcaagag caactcggtc gccgcataca
     6481 ctattctcag aatgacttgg ttgagtactc accagtcaca gaaaagcatc ttacggatgg
     6541 catgacagta agagaattat gcagtgctgc cataaccatg agtgataaca ctgcggccaa
     6601 cttacttctg acaacgatcg gaggaccgaa ggagctaacc gcttttttgc acaacatggg
     6661 ggatcatgta actcgccttg atcgttggga accggagctg aatgaagcca taccaaacga
     6721 cgagcgtgac accacgatgc ctgtagcaat ggcaacaacg ttgcgcaaac tattaactgg
     6781 cgaactactt actctagctt cccggcaaca attaatagac tggatggagg cggataaagt
     6841 tgcaggacca cttctgcgct cggcccttcc ggctggctgg tttattgctg ataaatctgg
     6901 agccggtgag cgtgggtctc gcggtatcat tgcagcactg gggccagatg gtaagccctc
     6961 ccgtatcgta gttatctaca cgacggggag tcaggcaact atggatgaac gaaatagaca
     7021 gatcgctgag ataggtgcct cactgattaa gcattggtaa ctgtcagacc aagtttactc
     7081 atatatactt tagattgatt taaaacttca tttttaattt aaaaggatct aggtgaagat
     7141 cctttttgat aatctcatga ccaaaatccc ttaacgtgag ttttcgttcc actgagcgtc
     7201 agaccccgta gaaaagatca aaggatcttc ttgagatcct ttttttctgc gcgtaatctg
     7261 ctgcttgcaa acaaaaaaac caccgctacc agcggtggtt tgtttgccgg atcaagagct
     7321 accaactctt tttccgaagg taactggctt cagcagagcg cagataccaa atactgtcct
     7381 tctagtgtag ccgtagttag gccaccactt caagaactct gtagcaccgc ctacatacct
     7441 cgctctgcta atcctgttac cagtggctgc tgccagtggc gataagtcgt gtcttaccgg
     7501 gttggactca agacgatagt taccggataa ggcgcagcgg tcgggctgaa cggggggttc
     7561 gtgcacacag cccagcttgg agcgaacgac ctacaccgaa ctgagatacc tacagcgtga
     7621 gctatgagaa agcgccacgc ttcccgaagg gagaaaggcg gacaggtatc cggtaagcgg
     7681 cagggtcgga acaggagagc gcacgaggga gcttccaggg ggaaacgcct ggtatcttta
     7741 tagtcctgtc gggtttcgcc acctctgact tgagcgtcga tttttgtgat gctcgtcagg
     7801 ggggcggagc ctatggaaaa acgccagcaa cgcggccttt ttacggttcc tggccttttg
     7861 ctggcctttt gctcacatgt tctttcctgc gttatcccct gattctgtgg ataaccgtat
     7921 taccgccttt gagtgagctg ataccgctcg ccgcagccga acgaccgagc gcagcgagtc
     7981 agtgagcgag gaagcggaag agcgcccaat acgcaaaccg cctctccccg cgcgttggcc
     8041 gattcattaa tgcagctggc acgacaggtt tcccgactgg aaagcgggca gtgagcgcaa
     8101 cgcaattaat gtgagttagc tcactcatta ggcaccccag gctttacact ttatgcttcc
     8161 ggctcgtatg ttgtgtggaa ttgtgagcgg ataacaattt cacacaggaa acagctatga
     8221 ccatgattac gccaagcgcg caattaaccc tcactaaagg gaacaaaagc tggagctgca
     8281 agc
//
