# Supplementary material for: Genetically Encoded Red Photosensitizers with Enhanced Phototoxicity
Source: Int J Mol Sci. 2020 Nov 20;21(22):8800. doi: 10.3390/ijms21228800 (PMC7709005; doi:10.3390/ijms21228800)
Supplement: Supplementary file 1 [file ijms-21-08800-s001.zip › Supplementary/Sequences/Copy of CMV_mito_SuperNova_T2A-TagBFP pLVT.gb]

LOCUS       Copy_of_CMV_mito_SuperN 8280 bp ds-DNA     circular     08-OCT-2020
DEFINITION  .
FEATURES             Location/Qualifiers
     rep_origin      7152..7834
                     /label="ColE1 origin"
                     /ApEinfo_revcolor=#9eafd2
                     /ApEinfo_fwdcolor=#9eafd2
     rep_origin      5625..5931
                     /label="F1 ori"
                     /ApEinfo_revcolor=#9eafd2
                     /ApEinfo_fwdcolor=#9eafd2
     misc_feature    5111..5232
                     /label="SV40 polyA"
                     /ApEinfo_revcolor=#84b0dc
                     /ApEinfo_fwdcolor=#84b0dc
     misc_feature    6912..6917
                     /label="BsaI 3"
                     /ApEinfo_revcolor=#b4abac
                     /ApEinfo_fwdcolor=#b4abac
     misc_feature    233..413
                     /label="5' LTR (truncated)"
                     /ApEinfo_revcolor=#b1ff67
                     /ApEinfo_fwdcolor=#b1ff67
     misc_feature    4860..4865
                     /label="BsaI 2"
                     /ApEinfo_revcolor=#ff9ccd
                     /ApEinfo_fwdcolor=#ff9ccd
     misc_feature    1..232
                     /label="RSV"
                     /ApEinfo_revcolor=#c7b0e3
                     /ApEinfo_fwdcolor=#c7b0e3
     CDS             6395..7054
                     /label="AmpR"
                     /ApEinfo_revcolor=#ffef86
                     /ApEinfo_fwdcolor=#ffef86
     misc_feature    3332..3394
                     /label="T2A"
                     /ApEinfo_revcolor=#c7b0e3
                     /ApEinfo_fwdcolor=#c7b0e3
     misc_feature    4806..5039
                     /label="3' UTR (deltaU3) = SIN"
                     /ApEinfo_revcolor=#faac61
                     /ApEinfo_fwdcolor=#faac61
     misc_feature    6197..6265
                     /label="signal sequence"
                     /ApEinfo_revcolor=#c6c9d1
                     /ApEinfo_fwdcolor=#c6c9d1
     misc_feature    4104..4692
                     /label="WPRE"
                     /ApEinfo_revcolor=#f8d3a9
                     /ApEinfo_fwdcolor=#f8d3a9
     misc_feature    2501..2608
                     /label="Human_mitohondrial_localisation_signal"
                     /ApEinfo_revcolor=#b4abac
                     /ApEinfo_fwdcolor=#b4abac
     misc_feature    234..239
                     /label="BsaI 1"
                     /ApEinfo_revcolor=#c7b0e3
                     /ApEinfo_fwdcolor=#c7b0e3
     misc_feature    6092..6196
                     /label="AmpR promoter"
                     /ApEinfo_revcolor=#9eafd2
                     /ApEinfo_fwdcolor=#9eafd2
     misc_feature    3395..4087
                     /label="TagBFP2"
                     /ApEinfo_revcolor=#84b0dc
                     /ApEinfo_fwdcolor=#84b0dc
     misc_feature    1804..1921
                     /label="cPPT/CTS"
                     /ApEinfo_revcolor=#faac61
                     /ApEinfo_fwdcolor=#faac61
     primer_bind     8202..8222
                     /label="M13-rev"
                     /ApEinfo_revcolor=#85dae9
                     /ApEinfo_fwdcolor=#85dae9
     primer_bind     8240..8259
                     /label="T3"
                     /ApEinfo_revcolor=#85dae9
                     /ApEinfo_fwdcolor=#85dae9
     misc_feature    457..582
                     /label="HIV-1 psi"
                     /ApEinfo_revcolor=#b4abac
                     /ApEinfo_fwdcolor=#b4abac
     rep_origin      5608..6063
                     /label="M13 origin"
                     /ApEinfo_revcolor=#9eafd2
                     /ApEinfo_fwdcolor=#9eafd2
     promoter        8239..8257
                     /label="T3 promoter"
                     /ApEinfo_revcolor=#9eafd2
                     /ApEinfo_fwdcolor=#9eafd2
     CDS             5535..5603
                     /label="LacZ alpha"
                     /ApEinfo_revcolor=#84b0dc
                     /ApEinfo_fwdcolor=#84b0dc
     misc_binding    8174..8196
                     /label="LacO"
                     /ApEinfo_revcolor=#84b0dc
                     /ApEinfo_fwdcolor=#84b0dc
     misc_feature    1075..1308
                     /label="RRE"
                     /ApEinfo_revcolor=#c7b0e3
                     /ApEinfo_fwdcolor=#c7b0e3
     primer_bind     complement(5447..5464)
                     /label="M13-fwd"
                     /ApEinfo_revcolor=#85dae9
                     /ApEinfo_fwdcolor=#85dae9
     misc_feature    2609..3331
                     /label="SuperNova"
                     /ApEinfo_revcolor=#f58a5e
                     /ApEinfo_fwdcolor=#f58a5e
     promoter        8140..8170
                     /label="lac promoter"
                     /ApEinfo_revcolor=#c7b0e3
                     /ApEinfo_fwdcolor=#c7b0e3
     primer_bind     complement(5418..5438)
                     /label="T7"
                     /ApEinfo_revcolor=#85dae9
                     /ApEinfo_fwdcolor=#85dae9
     misc_feature    8104..8125
                     /label="CAP binding site"
                     /ApEinfo_revcolor=#f58a5e
                     /ApEinfo_fwdcolor=#f58a5e
     misc_feature    1945..2500
                     /label="CMV promoter"
                     /ApEinfo_revcolor=#c7b0e3
                     /ApEinfo_fwdcolor=#c7b0e3
     misc_feature    5251..5386
                     /label="SV40 ori"
                     /ApEinfo_revcolor=#b7e6d7
                     /ApEinfo_fwdcolor=#b7e6d7
ORIGIN
        1 ttaatgtagt cttatgcaat actcttgtag tcttgcaaca tggtaacgat gagttagcaa
       61 catgccttac aaggagagaa aaagcaccgt gcatgccgat tggtggaagt aaggtggtac
      121 gatcgtgcct tattaggaag gcaacagacg ggtctgacat ggattggacg aaccactgaa
      181 ttgccgcatt gcagagatat tgtatttaag tgcctagctc gatacaataa acgggCctct
      241 ctggttagac cagatctgag cctgggagct ctctggctaa ctagggaacc cactgcttaa
      301 gcctcaataa agcttgcctt gagtgcttca agtagtgtgt gcccgtctgt tgtgtgactc
      361 tggtaactag agatccctca gaccctttta gtcagtgtgg aaaatctcta gcagtggcgc
      421 ccgaacaggg acctgaaagc gaaagggaaa ccagagctct ctcgacgcag gactcggctt
      481 gctgaagcgc gcacggcaag aggcgagggg cggcgactgg tgagtacgcc aaaaattttg
      541 actagcggag gctagaagga gagagatggg tgcgagagcg tcagtattaa gcgggggaga
      601 attagatcgc gatgggaaaa aattcggtta aggccagggg gaaagaaaaa atataaatta
      661 aaacatatag tatgggcaag cagggagcta gaacgattcg cagttaatcc tggcctgtta
      721 gaaacatcag aaggctgtag acaaatactg ggacagctac aaccatccct tcagacagga
      781 tcagaagaac ttagatcatt atataataca gtagcaaccc tctattgtgt gcatcaaagg
      841 atagagataa aagacaccaa ggaagcttta gacaagatag aggaagagca aaacaaaagt
      901 aagaccaccg cacagcaagc ggccgctgat cttcagacct ggaggaggag atatgaggga
      961 caattggaga agtgaattat ataaatataa agtagtaaaa attgaaccat taggagtagc
     1021 acccaccaag gcaaagagaa gagtggtgca gagagaaaaa agagcagtgg gaataggagc
     1081 tttgttcctt gggttcttgg gagcagcagg aagcactatg ggcgcagcct caatgacgct
     1141 gacggtacag gccagacaat tattgtctgg tatagtgcag cagcagaaca atttgctgag
     1201 ggctattgag gcgcaacagc atctgttgca actcacagtc tggggcatca agcagctcca
     1261 ggcaagaatc ctggctgtgg aaagatacct aaaggatcaa cagctcctgg ggatttgggg
     1321 ttgctctgga aaactcattt gcaccactgc tgtgccttgg aatgctagtt ggagtaataa
     1381 atctctggaa cagatttgga atcacacgac ctggatggag tgggacagag aaattaacaa
     1441 ttacacaagc ttaatacact ccttaattga agaatcgcaa aaccagcaag aaaagaatga
     1501 acaagaatta ttggaattag ataaatgggc aagtttgtgg aattggttta acataacaaa
     1561 ttggctgtgg tatataaaat tattcataat gatagtagga ggcttggtag gtttaagaat
     1621 agtttttgct gtactttcta tagtgaatag agttaggcag ggatattcac cattatcgtt
     1681 tcagacccac ctcccaaccc cgaggggacc cgacaggccc gaaggaatag aagaagaagg
     1741 tggagagaga gacagagaca gatccattcg attagtgaac ggatctcgac ggtatcggtt
     1801 aacttttaaa agaaaagggg ggattggggg gtacagtgca ggggaaagaa tagtagacat
     1861 aatagcaaca gacatacaaa ctaaagaatt acaaaaacaa attacaaaaa ttcaaaattt
     1921 tccgatcacg agacTAGCgg atccggagcg ttacataact tacggtaaat ggcccgcctg
     1981 gctgaccgcc caacgacccc cgcccattga cgtcaataat gacgtatgtt cccatagtaa
     2041 cgccaatagg gactttccat tgacgtcaat gggtggagta tttacggtaa actgcccact
     2101 tggcagtaca tcaagtgtat catatgccaa gtacgccccc tattgacgtc aatgacggta
     2161 aatggcccgc ctggcattat gcccagtaca tgaccttatg ggactttcct acttggcagt
     2221 acatctacgt attagtcatc gctattacca tggtgatgcg gttttggcag tacatcaatg
     2281 ggcgtggata gcggtttgac tcacggggat ttccaagtct ccaccccatt gacgtcaatg
     2341 ggagtttgtt ttggcaccaa aatcaacggg actttccaaa atgtcgtaac aactccgccc
     2401 cattgacgca aatgggcggt aggcgtgtac ggtgggaggt ctatataagc agagctggtt
     2461 tagtgaaccg tcagatccgc tagcgctacc ggtcgccacc ATGTCCGTCC TGACGCCGCT
     2521 GCTGCTGCGG GGCTTGACAG GCTCGGCCCG GCGGCTCCCA GTGCCGCGCG CCAAGATCCA
     2581 TTCGTTGGGG GATCCACCGG TCGCCACAat gggttcagag gtcggccccg ccctgttcca
     2641 gAGTgacatg accttcaaaa tcttcatcga cggcgaggtg aacggccaga agttcaccat
     2701 cgtggccgac ggcagcagca agttccccca cggcgacttc aacgtgcatg ccgtgtgcga
     2761 aaccggcaag ctgcccatga gctggaagcc catctgccac ctgatccagt acggcgagcc
     2821 cttcttcgcc cgctaccccg acggcatcag ccatttcgcc caggagtgct tccccgaggg
     2881 cctgagcatc gaccgcaccg tgcgcttcga gaacgacggc accatgacca gccaccacac
     2941 ctacgagctg gacgacacct gtgtggtgag ccgcatcacc gtgaactgcg acggcttcca
     3001 gcccgacggc cccatcatgc gcgaccagct ggtggacatc ctgcccagcg aaacccacat
     3061 gttcccccac ggccccaacg ccgtgcgcca gaccgccacc atcggcttca ccaccgccga
     3121 cggcggcaag atgatgggcc acttcgacag caagatgacc ttcaacggca gccgcgccat
     3181 cgagatcccc ggcccacatt tcgtgaccat catcaccaag cagacgaggg acactagcga
     3241 caagcgcgac cacgtgtgcc agcgcgaggt ggcctacgcc catagcgtgc cccgcatcac
     3301 cagcgccatc ggtagcgacg aggatTCAGG Tggtagcgga gagggcagag gaagccttct
     3361 aacatgcggt gacgtggagg agaatcccgg cccaatgagc gagctgatta aggagaacat
     3421 gcacatgaag ctgtacatgg agggcaccgt ggacaaccat cacttcaagt gcacatccga
     3481 gggcgaaggc aagccctacg agggcaccca gaccatgaga atcaaggtgg tcgagggcgg
     3541 ccctctcccc ttcgccttcg acatcctggc tactagcttc ctctacggca gcaagacctt
     3601 catcaaccac acccagggca tccccgactt cttcaagcag tccttccctg agggcttcac
     3661 atgggagaga gtcaccacat acgaagatgg gggcgtgctg accgctaccc aggacaccag
     3721 cctccaggac ggctgcctca tctacaacgt caagatcaga ggggtgaact tcacatccaa
     3781 cggccctgtg atgcagaaga aaacactcgg ctgggaggcc ttcaccgaaa cgctgtaccc
     3841 cgctgacggc ggcctggaag gcagaaacga catggccctg aagctcgtgg gcgggagcca
     3901 tctgatcgca aacgccaaga ccacatatag atccaagaaa cccgctaaga acctcaagat
     3961 gcctggcgtc tactatgtgg actacagact ggaaagaatc aaggaggcca acaacgagac
     4021 ctacgtcgag cagcacgagg tggcagtggc cagatactgc gacctcccta gcaaactggg
     4081 gcacaagTGA TAAgtcgACC Gataatcaac ctctggatta caaaatttgt gaaagattga
     4141 ctggtattct taactatgtt gctcctttta cgctatgtgg atacgctgct ttaatgcctt
     4201 tgtatcatgc tattgcttcc cgtatggctt tcattttctc ctccttgtat aaatcctggt
     4261 tgctgtctct ttatgaggag ttgtggcccg ttgtcaggca acgtggcgtg gtgtgcactg
     4321 tgtttgctga cgcaaccccc actggttggg gcattgccac cacctgtcag ctcctttccg
     4381 ggactttcgc tttccccctc cctattgcca cggcggaact catcgccgcc tgccttgccc
     4441 gctgctggac aggggctcgg ctgttgggca ctgacaattc cgtggtgttg tcggggaagc
     4501 tgacgtcctt tccatggctg ctcgcctgtg ttgccacctg gattctgcgc gggacgtcct
     4561 tctgctacgt cccttcggcc ctcaatccag cggaccttcc ttcccgcggc ctgctgccgg
     4621 ctctgcggcc tcttccgcgt cttcgccttc gccctcagac gagtcggatc tccctttggg
     4681 ccgcctcccc gcatcgggaa ttcgctcaag cttcgaatta attctgcaga gctcggtacc
     4741 tttaagacca atgacttaca aggcagctgt agatcttagc cactttttaa aagaaaaggg
     4801 gggactggaa gggctaattc actcccaacg aagacaagat ctgctttttg cttgtactgg
     4861 gCctctctgg ttagaccaga tctgagcctg ggagctctct ggctaactag ggaacccact
     4921 gcttaagcct caataaagct tgccttgagt gcttcaagta gtgtgtgccc gtctgttgtg
     4981 tgactctggt aactagagat ccctcagacc cttttagtca gtgtggaaaa tctctagcag
     5041 tagtagttca tgtcatctta ttattcagta tttataactt gcaaagaaat gaatatcaga
     5101 gagtgagagg aacttgttta ttgcagctta taatggttac aaataaagca atagcatcac
     5161 aaatttcaca aataaagcat ttttttcact gcattctagt tgtggtttgt ccaaactcat
     5221 caatgtatct tatcatgtct ggctctagct atcccgcccc taactccgcc cagttccgcc
     5281 cattctccgc cccatggctg actaattttt tttatttatg cagaggccga ggccgcctcg
     5341 gcctctgagc tattccagaa gtagtgagga ggcttttttg gaggcctagg cttttgcgtc
     5401 gagacgtacc caattcgccc tatagtgagt cgtattacgc gcgctcactg gccgtcgttt
     5461 tacaacgtcg tgactgggaa aaccctggcg ttacccaact taatcgcctt gcagcacatc
     5521 cccctttcgc cagctggcgt aatagcgaag aggcccgcac cgatcgccct tcccaacagt
     5581 tgcgcagcct gaatggcgaa tggcgcgnnn nnnnnnnnnn nnnnnnnnnn nnnnnnnnnn
     5641 nnnnnnnnnn nnnnnnnnnn nnnnnnnnnn nnnnnnnnnn nnnnnnnnnn nnnnnnnnnn
     5701 nnnnnnnnnn nnnnnnnnnn nnnnnnnnnn ncnnnnnnnn nnnnnnnnnn nnnnnnnnnn
     5761 nnnnnnnnnn nnnnnnnnnn nnnnnnnnnn nnnnnnnnnn nnnnnnnnnn nnnnnnnnnn
     5821 nnnannnnnn nnnnnnnnnn nnnnnnnnnn nnnnnnnnnn nnnnnnnnnn nnncctttga
     5881 cgttggagtc cacgttcttt nnnnnnnnnn nnnnnnnnnn nnnnnnnnnn nnnnnnnacc
     5941 ctatctcggt ctattctttt gatttataag ggattttgcc gatttcggcc tattggttaa
     6001 aaaatgagct gatttaacaa aaatttaacg cgaattttaa caaaatatta acgtttacaa
     6061 tttcccaggt ggcacttttc ggggaaatgt gcgcggaacc cctatttgtt tatttttcta
     6121 aatacattca aatatgtatc cgctcatgag acaataaccc tgataaatgc ttcaataata
     6181 ttgaaaaagg aagagtatga gtattcaaca tttccgtgtc gcccttattc ccttttttgc
     6241 ggcattttgc cttcctgttt ttgctcaccc agaaacgctg gtgaaagtaa aagatgctga
     6301 agatcagttg ggtgcacgag tgggttacat cgaactggat ctcaacagcg gtaagatcct
     6361 tgagagtttt cgccccgaag aacgttttcc aatgatgagc acttttaaag ttctgctatg
     6421 tggcgcggta ttatcccgta ttgacgccgg gcaagagcaa ctcggtcgcc gcatacacta
     6481 ttctcagaat gacttggttg agtactcacc agtcacagaa aagcatctta cggatggcat
     6541 gacagtaaga gaattatgca gtgctgccat aaccatgagt gataacactg cggccaactt
     6601 acttctgaca acgatcggag gaccgaagga gctaaccgct tttttgcaca acatggggga
     6661 tcatgtaact cgccttgatc gttgggaacc ggagctgaat gaagccatac caaacgacga
     6721 gcgtgacacc acgatgcctg tagcaatggc aacaacgttg cgcaaactat taactggcga
     6781 actacttact ctagcttccc ggcaacaatt aatagactgg atggaggcgg ataaagttgc
     6841 aggaccactt ctgcgctcgg cccttccggc tggctggttt attgctgata aatctggagc
     6901 cggtgagcgt gggtctcgcg gtatcattgc agcactgggg ccagatggta agccctcccg
     6961 tatcgtagtt atctacacga cggggagtca ggcaactatg gatgaacgaa atagacagat
     7021 cgctgagata ggtgcctcac tgattaagca ttggtaactg tcagaccaag tttactcata
     7081 tatactttag attgatttaa aacttcattt ttaatttaaa aggatctagg tgaagatcct
     7141 ttttgataat ctcatgacca aaatccctta acgtgagttt tcgttccact gagcgtcaga
     7201 ccccgtagaa aagatcaaag gatcttcttg agatcctttt tttctgcgcg taatctgctg
     7261 cttgcaaaca aaaaaaccac cgctaccagc ggtggtttgt ttgccggatc aagagctacc
     7321 aactcttttt ccgaaggtaa ctggcttcag cagagcgcag ataccaaata ctgtccttct
     7381 agtgtagccg tagttaggcc accacttcaa gaactctgta gcaccgccta catacctcgc
     7441 tctgctaatc ctgttaccag tggctgctgc cagtggcgat aagtcgtgtc ttaccgggtt
     7501 ggactcaaga cgatagttac cggataaggc gcagcggtcg ggctgaacgg ggggttcgtg
     7561 cacacagccc agcttggagc gaacgaccta caccgaactg agatacctac agcgtgagct
     7621 atgagaaagc gccacgcttc ccgaagggag aaaggcggac aggtatccgg taagcggcag
     7681 ggtcggaaca ggagagcgca cgagggagct tccaggggga aacgcctggt atctttatag
     7741 tcctgtcggg tttcgccacc tctgacttga gcgtcgattt ttgtgatgct cgtcaggggg
     7801 gcggagccta tggaaaaacg ccagcaacgc ggccttttta cggttcctgg ccttttgctg
     7861 gccttttgct cacatgttct ttcctgcgtt atcccctgat tctgtggata accgtattac
     7921 cgcctttgag tgagctgata ccgctcgccg cagccgaacg accgagcgca gcgagtcagt
     7981 gagcgaggaa gcggaagagc gcccaatacg caaaccgcct ctccccgcgc gttggccgat
     8041 tcattaatgc agctggcacg acaggtttcc cgactggaaa gcgggcagtg agcgcaacgc
     8101 aattaatgtg agttagctca ctcattaggc accccaggct ttacacttta tgcttccggc
     8161 tcgtatgttg tgtggaattg tgagcggata acaatttcac acaggaaaca gctatgacca
     8221 tgattacgcc aagcgcgcaa ttaaccctca ctaaagggaa caaaagctgg agctgcaagc
//
