# Supplementary material for: Genetically Encoded Red Photosensitizers with Enhanced Phototoxicity
Source: Int J Mol Sci. 2020 Nov 20;21(22):8800. doi: 10.3390/ijms21228800 (PMC7709005; doi:10.3390/ijms21228800)
Supplement: Supplementary file 1 [file ijms-21-08800-s001.zip › Supplementary/Sequences/CAG_mem_KillerRed_T2A-TagBFP pLVT.gb]

LOCUS       CAG_mem_KillerRed_T2A-T 8391 bp ds-DNA     circular     08-OCT-2020
DEFINITION  .
FEATURES             Location/Qualifiers
     promoter        8251..8281
                     /label="lac promoter"
                     /ApEinfo_revcolor=#c7b0e3
                     /ApEinfo_fwdcolor=#c7b0e3
     misc_feature    1804..1921
                     /label="cPPT/CTS"
                     /ApEinfo_revcolor=#faac61
                     /ApEinfo_fwdcolor=#faac61
     primer_bind     complement(5529..5549)
                     /label="T7"
                     /ApEinfo_revcolor=#85dae9
                     /ApEinfo_fwdcolor=#85dae9
     misc_feature    8215..8236
                     /label="CAP binding site"
                     /ApEinfo_revcolor=#f58a5e
                     /ApEinfo_fwdcolor=#f58a5e
     misc_feature    5362..5497
                     /label="SV40 ori"
                     /ApEinfo_revcolor=#b7e6d7
                     /ApEinfo_fwdcolor=#b7e6d7
     misc_feature    457..582
                     /label="HIV-1 psi"
                     /ApEinfo_revcolor=#b4abac
                     /ApEinfo_fwdcolor=#b4abac
     rep_origin      7263..7945
                     /label="ColE1 origin"
                     /ApEinfo_revcolor=#9eafd2
                     /ApEinfo_fwdcolor=#9eafd2
     misc_feature    5222..5343
                     /label="SV40 polyA"
                     /ApEinfo_revcolor=#84b0dc
                     /ApEinfo_fwdcolor=#84b0dc
     misc_feature    7023..7028
                     /label="BsaI 3"
                     /ApEinfo_revcolor=#b4abac
                     /ApEinfo_fwdcolor=#b4abac
     misc_feature    233..413
                     /label="5' LTR (truncated)"
                     /ApEinfo_revcolor=#b1ff67
                     /ApEinfo_fwdcolor=#b1ff67
     misc_feature    4971..4976
                     /label="BsaI 2"
                     /ApEinfo_revcolor=#ff9ccd
                     /ApEinfo_fwdcolor=#ff9ccd
     misc_feature    3443..3505
                     /label="T2A"
                     /ApEinfo_revcolor=#c7b0e3
                     /ApEinfo_fwdcolor=#c7b0e3
     CDS             6506..7165
                     /label="AmpR"
                     /ApEinfo_revcolor=#ffef86
                     /ApEinfo_fwdcolor=#ffef86
     misc_feature    4917..5150
                     /label="3' UTR (deltaU3) = SIN"
                     /ApEinfo_revcolor=#faac61
                     /ApEinfo_fwdcolor=#faac61
     misc_feature    6308..6376
                     /label="signal sequence"
                     /ApEinfo_revcolor=#c6c9d1
                     /ApEinfo_fwdcolor=#c6c9d1
     misc_feature    1945..2656
                     /label="CAG promoter"
                     /ApEinfo_revcolor=#84b0dc
                     /ApEinfo_fwdcolor=#84b0dc
     misc_feature    4215..4803
                     /label="WPRE"
                     /ApEinfo_revcolor=#f8d3a9
                     /ApEinfo_fwdcolor=#f8d3a9
     misc_feature    6203..6307
                     /label="AmpR promoter"
                     /ApEinfo_revcolor=#9eafd2
                     /ApEinfo_fwdcolor=#9eafd2
     promoter        8350..8368
                     /label="T3 promoter"
                     /ApEinfo_revcolor=#9eafd2
                     /ApEinfo_fwdcolor=#9eafd2
     misc_feature    1075..1308
                     /label="RRE"
                     /ApEinfo_revcolor=#c7b0e3
                     /ApEinfo_fwdcolor=#c7b0e3
     misc_feature    2717..3442
                     /label="KillerRed"
                     /ApEinfo_revcolor=#ff9ccd
                     /ApEinfo_fwdcolor=#ff9ccd
     rep_origin      5736..6042
                     /label="F1 ori"
                     /ApEinfo_revcolor=#9eafd2
                     /ApEinfo_fwdcolor=#9eafd2
     primer_bind     8351..8370
                     /label="T3"
                     /ApEinfo_revcolor=#85dae9
                     /ApEinfo_fwdcolor=#85dae9
     misc_feature    234..239
                     /label="BsaI 1"
                     /ApEinfo_revcolor=#c7b0e3
                     /ApEinfo_fwdcolor=#c7b0e3
     rep_origin      5719..6174
                     /label="M13 origin"
                     /ApEinfo_revcolor=#9eafd2
                     /ApEinfo_fwdcolor=#9eafd2
     misc_feature    3506..4198
                     /label="TagBFP2"
                     /ApEinfo_revcolor=#84b0dc
                     /ApEinfo_fwdcolor=#84b0dc
     primer_bind     8313..8333
                     /label="M13-rev"
                     /ApEinfo_revcolor=#85dae9
                     /ApEinfo_fwdcolor=#85dae9
     CDS             5646..5714
                     /label="LacZ alpha"
                     /ApEinfo_revcolor=#84b0dc
                     /ApEinfo_fwdcolor=#84b0dc
     misc_feature    1..232
                     /label="RSV"
                     /ApEinfo_revcolor=#c7b0e3
                     /ApEinfo_fwdcolor=#c7b0e3
     misc_binding    8285..8307
                     /label="LacO"
                     /ApEinfo_revcolor=#84b0dc
                     /ApEinfo_fwdcolor=#84b0dc
     misc_feature    2657..2716
                     /label="Human_membrain_localisation_signal"
                     /ApEinfo_revcolor=#75c6a9
                     /ApEinfo_fwdcolor=#75c6a9
     primer_bind     complement(5558..5575)
                     /label="M13-fwd"
                     /ApEinfo_revcolor=#85dae9
                     /ApEinfo_fwdcolor=#85dae9
ORIGIN
        1 ttaatgtagt cttatgcaat actcttgtag tcttgcaaca tggtaacgat gagttagcaa
       61 catgccttac aaggagagaa aaagcaccgt gcatgccgat tggtggaagt aaggtggtac
      121 gatcgtgcct tattaggaag gcaacagacg ggtctgacat ggattggacg aaccactgaa
      181 ttgccgcatt gcagagatat tgtatttaag tgcctagctc gatacaataa acgggCctct
      241 ctggttagac cagatctgag cctgggagct ctctggctaa ctagggaacc cactgcttaa
      301 gcctcaataa agcttgcctt gagtgcttca agtagtgtgt gcccgtctgt tgtgtgactc
      361 tggtaactag agatccctca gaccctttta gtcagtgtgg aaaatctcta gcagtggcgc
      421 ccgaacaggg acctgaaagc gaaagggaaa ccagagctct ctcgacgcag gactcggctt
      481 gctgaagcgc gcacggcaag aggcgagggg cggcgactgg tgagtacgcc aaaaattttg
      541 actagcggag gctagaagga gagagatggg tgcgagagcg tcagtattaa gcgggggaga
      601 attagatcgc gatgggaaaa aattcggtta aggccagggg gaaagaaaaa atataaatta
      661 aaacatatag tatgggcaag cagggagcta gaacgattcg cagttaatcc tggcctgtta
      721 gaaacatcag aaggctgtag acaaatactg ggacagctac aaccatccct tcagacagga
      781 tcagaagaac ttagatcatt atataataca gtagcaaccc tctattgtgt gcatcaaagg
      841 atagagataa aagacaccaa ggaagcttta gacaagatag aggaagagca aaacaaaagt
      901 aagaccaccg cacagcaagc ggccgctgat cttcagacct ggaggaggag atatgaggga
      961 caattggaga agtgaattat ataaatataa agtagtaaaa attgaaccat taggagtagc
     1021 acccaccaag gcaaagagaa gagtggtgca gagagaaaaa agagcagtgg gaataggagc
     1081 tttgttcctt gggttcttgg gagcagcagg aagcactatg ggcgcagcct caatgacgct
     1141 gacggtacag gccagacaat tattgtctgg tatagtgcag cagcagaaca atttgctgag
     1201 ggctattgag gcgcaacagc atctgttgca actcacagtc tggggcatca agcagctcca
     1261 ggcaagaatc ctggctgtgg aaagatacct aaaggatcaa cagctcctgg ggatttgggg
     1321 ttgctctgga aaactcattt gcaccactgc tgtgccttgg aatgctagtt ggagtaataa
     1381 atctctggaa cagatttgga atcacacgac ctggatggag tgggacagag aaattaacaa
     1441 ttacacaagc ttaatacact ccttaattga agaatcgcaa aaccagcaag aaaagaatga
     1501 acaagaatta ttggaattag ataaatgggc aagtttgtgg aattggttta acataacaaa
     1561 ttggctgtgg tatataaaat tattcataat gatagtagga ggcttggtag gtttaagaat
     1621 agtttttgct gtactttcta tagtgaatag agttaggcag ggatattcac cattatcgtt
     1681 tcagacccac ctcccaaccc cgaggggacc cgacaggccc gaaggaatag aagaagaagg
     1741 tggagagaga gacagagaca gatccattcg attagtgaac ggatctcgac ggtatcggtt
     1801 aacttttaaa agaaaagggg ggattggggg gtacagtgca ggggaaagaa tagtagacat
     1861 aatagcaaca gacatacaaa ctaaagaatt acaaaaacaa attacaaaaa ttcaaaattt
     1921 tccgatcacg agacTAGCgg atccggagtt gtgactggat ctgatatcat cgtcgacatt
     1981 gattattgac tagttattaa tagtaatcaa ttacggggtc attagttcat agcccatata
     2041 tggagttccg cgttacataa cttacggtaa atggcccgcc tggctgaccg cccaacgacc
     2101 cccgcccatt gacgtcaata atgacgtatg ttcccatagt aacgccaata gggactttcc
     2161 attgacgtca atgggtggag tatttacggt aaactgccca cttggcagta catcaagtgt
     2221 atcatatgcc aagtacgccc cctattgacg tcaatgacgg taaatggccc gcctggcatt
     2281 atgcccagta catgacctta tgggactttc ctacttggca gtacatctac gtattagtca
     2341 tcgctattac catggtcgag gtgagcccca cgttctgctt cactctcccc atctcccccc
     2401 cctccccacc cccaattttg tatttattta ttttttaatt attttgtgca gcgatggggg
     2461 cggggggggg gggggcgcgc gccaggcggg gcggggcggg gcgaggggcg gggcggggcg
     2521 aggcggagag gtgcggcggc agccaatcag agcggcgcgc tccgaaagtt tccttttatg
     2581 gcgaggcggc ggcggcggcg gccctataaa aagcgaagcg cgcggcgggc gggagtcgct
     2641 gcgttgggac gccaccATGC TGTGCTGTAT GAGAAGAACC AAACAGGTTG AAAAGAATGA
     2701 TGAGGACCAA AAGATAATGA GAGGATCCGA GGGCGGCCCC GCCCTGTTCC AGagtGACAT
     2761 GACCTTCAAA ATCTTCATCG ACGGCGAGGT GAATGGCCAG AAGTTCACCA TCGTGGCCGA
     2821 CGGCAGCAGC AAGTTCCCCC ACGGCGACTT CAACGTGCAT GCCGTGTGCG AAACCGGCAA
     2881 GCTGCCCATG AGCTGGAAGC CCATCTGCCA CCTGATCCAG TACGGCGAGC CCTTCTTCGC
     2941 CCGCTACCCC GACGGCATCA GCCATTTCGC CCAGGAGTGC TTCCCCGAGG GCCTGAGCAT
     3001 CGACCGCACC GTGCGCTTCG AGAACGACGG CACCATGACC AGCCACCACA CCTACGAGCT
     3061 GGACGACACC TGCGTGGTGA GCCGCATCAC CGTGAACTGC GACGGCTTCC AGCCCGACGG
     3121 CCCCATCATG CGCGACCAGC TGGTGGACAT CCTGCCCAAC GAAACCCACA TGTTCCCCCA
     3181 CGGCCCCAAC GCCGTGCGCC AGCTGGCCTT CATCGGCTTC ACCACCGCCG ACGGCGGCCT
     3241 GATGATGGGC CACTTCGACA GCAAGATGAC CTTCAACGGC AGTCGCGCCA TCGAGATCCC
     3301 CGGCCCACAT TTCGTGACCA TCATCACCAA GCAGATGAGG GACACCAGCG ACAAGCGCGA
     3361 CCACGTGTGC CAGCGCGAGG TGGCCTACGC CCACAGCGTA CCCCGCATCA CCAGCGCCAT
     3421 CGGTAGCGAC GAGGATTCAG GTggtagcgg agagggcaga ggaagccttc taacatgcgg
     3481 tgacgtggag gagaatcccg gcccaatgag cgagctgatt aaggagaaca tgcacatgaa
     3541 gctgtacatg gagggcaccg tggacaacca tcacttcaag tgcacatccg agggcgaagg
     3601 caagccctac gagggcaccc agaccatgag aatcaaggtg gtcgagggcg gccctctccc
     3661 cttcgccttc gacatcctgg ctactagctt cctctacggc agcaagacct tcatcaacca
     3721 cacccagggc atccccgact tcttcaagca gtccttccct gagggcttca catgggagag
     3781 agtcaccaca tacgaagatg ggggcgtgct gaccgctacc caggacacca gcctccagga
     3841 cggctgcctc atctacaacg tcaagatcag aggggtgaac ttcacatcca acggccctgt
     3901 gatgcagaag aaaacactcg gctgggaggc cttcaccgaa acgctgtacc ccgctgacgg
     3961 cggcctggaa ggcagaaacg acatggccct gaagctcgtg ggcgggagcc atctgatcgc
     4021 aaacgccaag accacatata gatccaagaa acccgctaag aacctcaaga tgcctggcgt
     4081 ctactatgtg gactacagac tggaaagaat caaggaggcc aacaacgaga cctacgtcga
     4141 gcagcacgag gtggcagtgg ccagatactg cgacctccct agcaaactgg ggcacaagTG
     4201 ATAAgtcgAC CGataatcaa cctctggatt acaaaatttg tgaaagattg actggtattc
     4261 ttaactatgt tgctcctttt acgctatgtg gatacgctgc tttaatgcct ttgtatcatg
     4321 ctattgcttc ccgtatggct ttcattttct cctccttgta taaatcctgg ttgctgtctc
     4381 tttatgagga gttgtggccc gttgtcaggc aacgtggcgt ggtgtgcact gtgtttgctg
     4441 acgcaacccc cactggttgg ggcattgcca ccacctgtca gctcctttcc gggactttcg
     4501 ctttccccct ccctattgcc acggcggaac tcatcgccgc ctgccttgcc cgctgctgga
     4561 caggggctcg gctgttgggc actgacaatt ccgtggtgtt gtcggggaag ctgacgtcct
     4621 ttccatggct gctcgcctgt gttgccacct ggattctgcg cgggacgtcc ttctgctacg
     4681 tcccttcggc cctcaatcca gcggaccttc cttcccgcgg cctgctgccg gctctgcggc
     4741 ctcttccgcg tcttcgcctt cgccctcaga cgagtcggat ctccctttgg gccgcctccc
     4801 cgcatcggga attcgctcaa gcttcgaatt aattctgcag agctcggtac ctttaagacc
     4861 aatgacttac aaggcagctg tagatcttag ccacttttta aaagaaaagg ggggactgga
     4921 agggctaatt cactcccaac gaagacaaga tctgcttttt gcttgtactg ggCctctctg
     4981 gttagaccag atctgagcct gggagctctc tggctaacta gggaacccac tgcttaagcc
     5041 tcaataaagc ttgccttgag tgcttcaagt agtgtgtgcc cgtctgttgt gtgactctgg
     5101 taactagaga tccctcagac ccttttagtc agtgtggaaa atctctagca gtagtagttc
     5161 atgtcatctt attattcagt atttataact tgcaaagaaa tgaatatcag agagtgagag
     5221 gaacttgttt attgcagctt ataatggtta caaataaagc aatagcatca caaatttcac
     5281 aaataaagca tttttttcac tgcattctag ttgtggtttg tccaaactca tcaatgtatc
     5341 ttatcatgtc tggctctagc tatcccgccc ctaactccgc ccagttccgc ccattctccg
     5401 ccccatggct gactaatttt ttttatttat gcagaggccg aggccgcctc ggcctctgag
     5461 ctattccaga agtagtgagg aggctttttt ggaggcctag gcttttgcgt cgagacgtac
     5521 ccaattcgcc ctatagtgag tcgtattacg cgcgctcact ggccgtcgtt ttacaacgtc
     5581 gtgactggga aaaccctggc gttacccaac ttaatcgcct tgcagcacat ccccctttcg
     5641 ccagctggcg taatagcgaa gaggcccgca ccgatcgccc ttcccaacag ttgcgcagcc
     5701 tgaatggcga atggcgcgnn nnnnnnnnnn nnnnnnnnnn nnnnnnnnnn nnnnnnnnnn
     5761 nnnnnnnnnn nnnnnnnnnn nnnnnnnnnn nnnnnnnnnn nnnnnnnnnn nnnnnnnnnn
     5821 nnnnnnnnnn nnnnnnnnnn nncnnnnnnn nnnnnnnnnn nnnnnnnnnn nnnnnnnnnn
     5881 nnnnnnnnnn nnnnnnnnnn nnnnnnnnnn nnnnnnnnnn nnnnnnnnnn nnnnannnnn
     5941 nnnnnnnnnn nnnnnnnnnn nnnnnnnnnn nnnnnnnnnn nnnncctttg acgttggagt
     6001 ccacgttctt tnnnnnnnnn nnnnnnnnnn nnnnnnnnnn nnnnnnnnac cctatctcgg
     6061 tctattcttt tgatttataa gggattttgc cgatttcggc ctattggtta aaaaatgagc
     6121 tgatttaaca aaaatttaac gcgaatttta acaaaatatt aacgtttaca atttcccagg
     6181 tggcactttt cggggaaatg tgcgcggaac ccctatttgt ttatttttct aaatacattc
     6241 aaatatgtat ccgctcatga gacaataacc ctgataaatg cttcaataat attgaaaaag
     6301 gaagagtatg agtattcaac atttccgtgt cgcccttatt cccttttttg cggcattttg
     6361 ccttcctgtt tttgctcacc cagaaacgct ggtgaaagta aaagatgctg aagatcagtt
     6421 gggtgcacga gtgggttaca tcgaactgga tctcaacagc ggtaagatcc ttgagagttt
     6481 tcgccccgaa gaacgttttc caatgatgag cacttttaaa gttctgctat gtggcgcggt
     6541 attatcccgt attgacgccg ggcaagagca actcggtcgc cgcatacact attctcagaa
     6601 tgacttggtt gagtactcac cagtcacaga aaagcatctt acggatggca tgacagtaag
     6661 agaattatgc agtgctgcca taaccatgag tgataacact gcggccaact tacttctgac
     6721 aacgatcgga ggaccgaagg agctaaccgc ttttttgcac aacatggggg atcatgtaac
     6781 tcgccttgat cgttgggaac cggagctgaa tgaagccata ccaaacgacg agcgtgacac
     6841 cacgatgcct gtagcaatgg caacaacgtt gcgcaaacta ttaactggcg aactacttac
     6901 tctagcttcc cggcaacaat taatagactg gatggaggcg gataaagttg caggaccact
     6961 tctgcgctcg gcccttccgg ctggctggtt tattgctgat aaatctggag ccggtgagcg
     7021 tgggtctcgc ggtatcattg cagcactggg gccagatggt aagccctccc gtatcgtagt
     7081 tatctacacg acggggagtc aggcaactat ggatgaacga aatagacaga tcgctgagat
     7141 aggtgcctca ctgattaagc attggtaact gtcagaccaa gtttactcat atatacttta
     7201 gattgattta aaacttcatt tttaatttaa aaggatctag gtgaagatcc tttttgataa
     7261 tctcatgacc aaaatccctt aacgtgagtt ttcgttccac tgagcgtcag accccgtaga
     7321 aaagatcaaa ggatcttctt gagatccttt ttttctgcgc gtaatctgct gcttgcaaac
     7381 aaaaaaacca ccgctaccag cggtggtttg tttgccggat caagagctac caactctttt
     7441 tccgaaggta actggcttca gcagagcgca gataccaaat actgtccttc tagtgtagcc
     7501 gtagttaggc caccacttca agaactctgt agcaccgcct acatacctcg ctctgctaat
     7561 cctgttacca gtggctgctg ccagtggcga taagtcgtgt cttaccgggt tggactcaag
     7621 acgatagtta ccggataagg cgcagcggtc gggctgaacg gggggttcgt gcacacagcc
     7681 cagcttggag cgaacgacct acaccgaact gagataccta cagcgtgagc tatgagaaag
     7741 cgccacgctt cccgaaggga gaaaggcgga caggtatccg gtaagcggca gggtcggaac
     7801 aggagagcgc acgagggagc ttccaggggg aaacgcctgg tatctttata gtcctgtcgg
     7861 gtttcgccac ctctgacttg agcgtcgatt tttgtgatgc tcgtcagggg ggcggagcct
     7921 atggaaaaac gccagcaacg cggccttttt acggttcctg gccttttgct ggccttttgc
     7981 tcacatgttc tttcctgcgt tatcccctga ttctgtggat aaccgtatta ccgcctttga
     8041 gtgagctgat accgctcgcc gcagccgaac gaccgagcgc agcgagtcag tgagcgagga
     8101 agcggaagag cgcccaatac gcaaaccgcc tctccccgcg cgttggccga ttcattaatg
     8161 cagctggcac gacaggtttc ccgactggaa agcgggcagt gagcgcaacg caattaatgt
     8221 gagttagctc actcattagg caccccaggc tttacacttt atgcttccgg ctcgtatgtt
     8281 gtgtggaatt gtgagcggat aacaatttca cacaggaaac agctatgacc atgattacgc
     8341 caagcgcgca attaaccctc actaaaggga acaaaagctg gagctgcaag c
//
